# Supplementary material for: Genetic context effects can override canonical cis regulatory elements in Escherichia coli
Source: bioRxiv preprint, doi:10.1101/2022.03.07.483377, version 1 (2022-03-08)
Supplement: Data S1 [file 483377_file03.zip › pSAS77 PubExport.gb]

LOCUS       pSAS77_PubExport       19057 bp ds-DNA     circular     08-APR-2021
DEFINITION  .
FEATURES             Location/Qualifiers
     rep_origin      1..307
                     /label="F1 ori"
                     /ApEinfo_revcolor=#9eafd2
                     /ApEinfo_fwdcolor=#9eafd2
     rep_origin      1..307
                     /label=""
                     /ApEinfo_revcolor=#b4abac
                     /ApEinfo_fwdcolor=#b4abac
     promoter        500..520
                     /label=""
                     /ApEinfo_revcolor=#346ee0
                     /ApEinfo_fwdcolor=#346ee0
     CDS             543..2434
                     /label=""
                     /ApEinfo_revcolor=#ffef86
                     /ApEinfo_fwdcolor=#ffef86
     primer          2719..2740
                     /label="p2709"
                     /note="sequence: tttgatatctaacggtgaacag"
                     /ApEinfo_revcolor=#ff9ccd
                     /ApEinfo_fwdcolor=#ff9ccd
     primer          complement(2722..2743)
                     /label="mid pKOV 4GA R"
                     /note="sequence: caactgttcaccgttagatatc"
                     /ApEinfo_revcolor=#d6b295
                     /ApEinfo_fwdcolor=#d6b295
     CDS             complement(2803..3753)
                     /label=""
                     /ApEinfo_revcolor=#ffef86
                     /ApEinfo_fwdcolor=#ffef86
     primer          3437..3456
                     /label="p1639"
                     /note="sequence: tcgcttgagaacttggcata"
                     /ApEinfo_revcolor=#b4abac
                     /ApEinfo_fwdcolor=#b4abac
     primer          complement(3437..3456)
                     /label="p1640"
                     /note="sequence: tatgccaagttctcaagcga"
                     /ApEinfo_revcolor=#f58a5e
                     /ApEinfo_fwdcolor=#f58a5e
     CDS             4757..5413
                     /label="CmR"
                     /ApEinfo_revcolor=#ffef86
                     /ApEinfo_fwdcolor=#ffef86
     CDS             5749..6597
                     /label=""
                     /ApEinfo_revcolor=#ffef86
                     /ApEinfo_fwdcolor=#ffef86
     primer          7729..7750
                     /label="pKOV back4chk F"
                     /note="sequence: ctaattagggtggcggaacgga"
                     /ApEinfo_revcolor=#f58a5e
                     /ApEinfo_fwdcolor=#f58a5e
     primer_bind     complement(7833..7852)
                     /label="pKOV back R"
                     /ApEinfo_revcolor=#75c6a9
                     /ApEinfo_fwdcolor=#75c6a9
     primer          7853..7872
                     /label="nfi region F"
                     /note="sequence: TACAACCACCGGTTTTATGACCGGCAACCTTGGTCACGGCATTCA"
                     /ApEinfo_revcolor=#c6c9d1
                     /ApEinfo_fwdcolor=#c6c9d1
     exon            7958..8629
                     /label="AAC76972 Exon 1"
                     /ApEinfo_revcolor=#85dae9
                     /ApEinfo_fwdcolor=#85dae9
     gene            7958..8629
                     /label="EG11915"
                     /ApEinfo_revcolor=#faac61
                     /ApEinfo_fwdcolor=#faac61
     exon            7958..8629
                     /label="Translation 7958-8629"
     primer          complement(8607..8630)
                     /label="nfi region back 4 GA R"
                     /note="sequence: ATTAGGGCTGATTTGCTGTATAGC"
                     /ApEinfo_revcolor=#ff9ccd
                     /ApEinfo_fwdcolor=#ff9ccd
     primer          8631..8652
                     /label="rep65GC A Hs F"
                     /note="sequence: TACAACCACCGGTTTTATGACCGGCGGGCAGTGGGCAGCAATGACAT"
                     /ApEinfo_revcolor=#c7b0e3
                     /ApEinfo_fwdcolor=#c7b0e3
     primer          8631..8652
                     /label="65rep wbbH H1 F"
                     /note="sequence: CAGCCATGAATAACCATCATCAAATAGCTTAGCTCCGGGGCAGTGGGCAGCAATGACAT"
                     /ApEinfo_revcolor=#faac61
                     /ApEinfo_fwdcolor=#faac61
     primer          8631..8652
                     /label="65rep nfi H1 F"
                     /note="sequence: TCCGGCGTTCGTGCGCTATACAGCAAATCAGCCCTAATGGGCAGTGGGCAGCAATGACAT"
                     /ApEinfo_revcolor=#85dae9
                     /ApEinfo_fwdcolor=#85dae9
     misc_feature    8631..12065
                     /label="65%fragA"
                     /ApEinfo_revcolor=#d59687
                     /ApEinfo_fwdcolor=#d59687
     primer          complement(8682..8703)
                     /label="65rFLchk5' R"
                     /note="sequence: GTGGGCACTGAGGAGTCCCCTT"
                     /ApEinfo_revcolor=#c7b0e3
                     /ApEinfo_fwdcolor=#c7b0e3
     primer          10935..10955
                     /label="65rep 1kb nfi H1 F"
                     /note="sequence: GTCCGGCGTTCGTGCGCTATACAGCAAATCAGCCCTAATTCAAAGGAAACTGCCTGCCCA"
                     /ApEinfo_revcolor=#84b0dc
                     /ApEinfo_fwdcolor=#84b0dc
     primer          complement(11184..11205)
                     /label="65r1kchk5' R"
                     /note="sequence: CCAGACTTCCTCTTGTGGGCGC"
                     /ApEinfo_revcolor=#c7b0e3
                     /ApEinfo_fwdcolor=#c7b0e3
     primer          complement(12044..12065)
                     /label="rep65 A Hs R"
                     /note="sequence: TCTTTTCTGGAATTTGGTACCGAGGTCCTGGGAGCTGCTGGAAGGAC"
                     /ApEinfo_revcolor=#c7b0e3
                     /ApEinfo_fwdcolor=#c7b0e3
     terminator      12066..12127
                     /label="L3S2P21"
                     /ApEinfo_revcolor=#ffef86
                     /ApEinfo_fwdcolor=#ffef86
     misc_recomb     12128..12161
                     /label="FRT site"
                     /ApEinfo_revcolor=#9eafd2
                     /ApEinfo_fwdcolor=#9eafd2
     CDS             complement(12191..12979)
                     /label="neomycin_phosphotransferase_ORF(NPT_II) Selectable marker|CDS"
                     /ApEinfo_revcolor=#9eafd2
                     /ApEinfo_fwdcolor=#9eafd2
     promoter        complement(13071..13120)
                     /label="neomycin_kanamycin_promoter_region Promoter|promoter"
                     /ApEinfo_revcolor=#c6c9d1
                     /ApEinfo_fwdcolor=#c6c9d1
     misc_recomb     13350..13383
                     /label="FRT site"
                     /ApEinfo_revcolor=#f58a5e
                     /ApEinfo_fwdcolor=#f58a5e
     gap             13384..13389
                     /label=""
                     /ApEinfo_revcolor=#b1ff67
                     /ApEinfo_fwdcolor=#b1ff67
     promoter        13390..13453
                     /label="pTET01"
                     /ApEinfo_revcolor=#b7e6d7
                     /ApEinfo_fwdcolor=#b7e6d7
     gap             13454..13455
                     /label=""
                     /ApEinfo_revcolor=#d6b295
                     /ApEinfo_fwdcolor=#d6b295
     RBS             13456..13476
                     /label="RBS B0030"
                     /ApEinfo_revcolor=#d6b295
                     /ApEinfo_fwdcolor=#d6b295
     CDS             13477..14188
                     /label="mNeonGreen"
                     /ApEinfo_revcolor=#b1ff67
                     /ApEinfo_fwdcolor=#b1ff67
     CDS             13477..14188
                     /label="Translation 13477-14188"
     misc_feature    14064..14084
                     /label="tempR"
                     /ApEinfo_revcolor=#ffef86
                     /ApEinfo_fwdcolor=#ffef86
     promoter        14189..14206
                     /label="T7"
                     /ApEinfo_revcolor=#9eafd2
                     /ApEinfo_fwdcolor=#9eafd2
     misc_feature    14207..14239
                     /label="Illumina sequencing adapter"
                     /ApEinfo_revcolor=#faac61
                     /ApEinfo_fwdcolor=#faac61
     gap             14240..14247
                     /label=""
                     /ApEinfo_revcolor=#75c6a9
                     /ApEinfo_fwdcolor=#75c6a9
     terminator      14248..14301
                     /label="ECK120026481 Bidirectional"
                     /ApEinfo_revcolor=#ffef86
                     /ApEinfo_fwdcolor=#ffef86
     primer          14302..14323
                     /label="rep65 B Hs F"
                     /note="sequence: AGCGCCGTTTTTATTTTTCAACCTTATATGCGGAGGACGGCGAAGGA"
                     /ApEinfo_revcolor=#c7b0e3
                     /ApEinfo_fwdcolor=#c7b0e3
     misc_feature    14302..17743
                     /label="65%fragB"
                     /ApEinfo_revcolor=#faac61
                     /ApEinfo_fwdcolor=#faac61
     primer          15022..15043
                     /label="65r1kchk3' F"
                     /note="sequence: TCACCGCTGGACTGCATCTGGA"
                     /ApEinfo_revcolor=#c7b0e3
                     /ApEinfo_fwdcolor=#c7b0e3
     primer          complement(15285..15305)
                     /label="65rep 1kb nfi H2 R"
                     /note="sequence: AGTTCTCAAATACGGAAATTATCCGCAGTTTACCTGAGGGTCCTAGTCACTGTAGAGA"
                     /ApEinfo_revcolor=#b4abac
                     /ApEinfo_fwdcolor=#b4abac
     primer          17722..17743
                     /label="65rFLchk3' F"
                     /note="sequence: AGGGTAGGGCTTCTCCTGGGGA"
                     /ApEinfo_revcolor=#c7b0e3
                     /ApEinfo_fwdcolor=#c7b0e3
     primer          complement(17722..17743)
                     /label="65rep nfi H2 R"
                     /note="sequence: AGTTCTCAAATACGGAAATTATCCGCAGTTTACCTGATCCCCAGGAGAAGCCCTACCCT"
                     /ApEinfo_revcolor=#ffef86
                     /ApEinfo_fwdcolor=#ffef86
     primer          complement(17722..17743)
                     /label="rep65 B Hs R"
                     /note="sequence: TTTTCAGCCTGATACAGATTAAATCTCCCCAGGAGAAGCCCTACCCT"
                     /ApEinfo_revcolor=#c7b0e3
                     /ApEinfo_fwdcolor=#c7b0e3
     primer          complement(17722..17743)
                     /label="rep65 wbbH H2 R"
                     /note="sequence: TCCCCAGGAGAAGCCCTACCCT"
                     /ApEinfo_revcolor=#b7e6d7
                     /ApEinfo_fwdcolor=#b7e6d7
     primer          17744..17767
                     /label="nfi region back 4 GA"
                     /note="sequence: TCAGGTAAACTGCGGATAATTTCC"
                     /ApEinfo_revcolor=#f58a5e
                     /ApEinfo_fwdcolor=#f58a5e
     gene            17785..18375
                     /label="EG11916"
                     /ApEinfo_revcolor=#d59687
                     /ApEinfo_fwdcolor=#d59687
     exon            17785..18375
                     /label="AAC76973 Exon 1"
                     /ApEinfo_revcolor=#d6b295
                     /ApEinfo_fwdcolor=#d6b295
     exon            17785..18375
                     /label="Translation 17785-18375"
     primer          complement(18395..18414)
                     /label="nfi region R"
                     /note="sequence: TTTTCAGCCTGATACAGATTAAATCAGGTACGACAAATCAGGCGT"
                     /ApEinfo_revcolor=#b1ff67
                     /ApEinfo_fwdcolor=#b1ff67
     primer_bind     18415..18432
                     /label=""
                     /ApEinfo_revcolor=#75c6a9
                     /ApEinfo_fwdcolor=#75c6a9
     primer_bind     19012..19031
                     /label="pKOV back F"
                     /ApEinfo_revcolor=#75c6a9
                     /ApEinfo_fwdcolor=#75c6a9
     primer          complement(19020..19039)
                     /label="p1567"
                     /note="sequence: ccattctccggtcgactcta"
                     /ApEinfo_revcolor=#ff9ccd
                     /ApEinfo_fwdcolor=#ff9ccd
ORIGIN
        1 nnnnnnnnnn nnnnnnnnnn nnnnnnnnnn nnnnnnnnnn nnnnnnnnnn nnnnnnnnnn
       61 nnnnnnnnnn nnnnnnnnnn nnnnnnnnnn nnnnnnnnnn nnnnnnncnn nnnnnnnnnn
      121 nnnnnnnnnn nnnnnnnnnn nnnnnnnnnn nnnnnnnnnn nnnnnnnnnn nnnnnnnnnn
      181 nnnnnnnnnn nnnnnnnnna nnnnnnnnnn nnnnnnnnnn nnnnnnnnnn nnnnnnnnnn
      241 nnnnnnnnnc ctttgacgtt ggagtccacg ttctttnnnn nnnnnnnnnn nnnnnnnnnn
      301 nnnnnnnnnn nnnaccctat ctcggtctat tcttttgatt tataagggat tttgccgatt
      361 tcggcctatt ggttaaaaaa tgagctgatt taacaaaaat ttaacgcgaa ttttaacaaa
      421 atattaacgc ttacaattta ggtggcactt ttcggggaaa tgtgcgcgga acccctattt
      481 gtttattttt ctaaatacat tcaaatatgt atccgctcat nncangatcc tttttaaccc
      541 atcacatata cctgccgttc actattattt agtgaaatga gatattatga tattttctga
      601 attgtgatta aaaaggcaac tttatgccca tgcaacagaa actataaaaa atacagagaa
      661 tgaaaagaaa cagatagatt ttttagttct ttaggcccgt agtctgcaaa tccttttatg
      721 attttctatc aaacaaaaga ggaaaataga ccagttgcaa tccaaacgag agtctaatag
      781 aatgaggtcg aaaagtaaat cgcgcgggtt tgttactgat aaagcaggca agacctaaaa
      841 tgtgtaaagg gcaaagtgta tactttggcg tcacccctta catattttag gtcttttttt
      901 attgtgcgta actaacttgc catcttcaaa caggagggct ggaagaagca gaccgctaac
      961 acagtacata aaaaaggaga catgaacgat gaacatcaaa aagtttgcaa aacaagcaac
     1021 agtattaacc tttactaccg cactgctggc aggaggcgca actcaagcgt ttgcgaaaga
     1081 aacgaaccaa aagccatata aggaaacata cggcatttcc catattacac gccatgatat
     1141 gctgcaaatc cctgaacagc aaaaaaatga aaaatatcaa gttcctgagt tcgattcgtc
     1201 cacaattaaa aatatctctt ctgcaaaagg cctggacgtt tgggacagct ggccattaca
     1261 aaacgctgac ggcactgtcg caaactatca cggctaccac atcgtctttg cattagccgg
     1321 agatcctaaa aatgcggatg acacatcgat ttacatgttc tatcaaaaag tcggcgaaac
     1381 ttctattgac agctggaaaa acgctggccg cgtctttaaa gacagcgaca aattcgatgc
     1441 aaatgattct atcctaaaag accaaacaca agaatggtca ggttcagcca cagttacatc
     1501 tgacggaaaa atccgtttat tctacactga tttctccggt aaacattacg gcaaacaaac
     1561 actgacaact gcacaagtta acgtatcagc atcagacagc tctttgaaca tcaacggtgt
     1621 agaggattat aaatcaatct ttgacggtga cggaaaaacg tatcaaaatg tacagcagtt
     1681 catcgatgaa ggcaactaca gctcaggcga caaccatacg ctgagagatc ctcactacgt
     1741 agaagataaa ggccacaaat acttagtatt tgaagcaaac actggaactg aagatggcta
     1801 ccaaggcgaa gaatctttat ttaacaaagc atactatggc aaaagcacat cattcttccg
     1861 tcaagaaagt caaaaacttc tgcaaagcga taaaaaacgc acggctgagt tagcaaacgg
     1921 cgctctcggt atgattgagc taaacgatga ttacacactg aaaaaagtga tgaaaccgct
     1981 gattgcatct aacacagtaa cagatgaaat tgaacgcgcg aacgtcttta aaatgaacgg
     2041 caaatggtac ctgttcactg actcccgcgg atcaaaaatg acgattgacg gcattacgtc
     2101 taacgatatt tacatgcttg gttatgtttc taattcttta actggcccat acaagccgct
     2161 gaacaaaact ggccttgtgt taaaaatgga tcttgatcct aacgatgtaa cctttactta
     2221 ctcacacttc gctgtacctc aagcgaaagg aaacaatgtc gtgattacaa gctatatgac
     2281 aaacagagga ttctacgcag acaaacaatc aacgtttgcg ccaagcttcc tgctgaacat
     2341 caaaggcaag aaaacatctg ttgtcaaaga cagcatcctt gagcaaggac aattaacagt
     2401 taacaaataa aaacgcaaaa gaaaatgccg atattgacta ccggaagcag tgtgaccgtg
     2461 tgcttctcaa atgcctgatt caggctgtct atgtgtgact gttgagctgt aacaagttgt
     2521 ctcaggtgtt caatttcatg ttctagttgc tttgttttac tggtttcacc tgttctgtta
     2581 ggtgttacat gctgttcatc tgttacattg tcgatctgtt catggtgaac agctttaaat
     2641 gcaccaaaaa ctcgtaaaag ctctgatgta tctatctttt ttacaccgtt ttcatctgtg
     2701 catatggaca gttttccctt tgatatctaa cggtgaacag ttgttctact tttgtttgtt
     2761 agtcttgatg cttcactgat agatacaaga gccataagaa cctcagatcc ttccgtattt
     2821 agccagtatg ttctctagtg tggttcgttg tttttgcgtg agccatgaga acgaaccatt
     2881 gagatcatgc ttactttgca tgtcactcaa aaattttgcc tcaaaactgg tgagctgaat
     2941 ttttgcagtt aaagcatcgt gtagtgtttt tcttagtccg ttacgtaggt aggaatctga
     3001 tgtaatggtt gttggtattt tgtcaccatt catttttatc tggttgttct caagttcggt
     3061 tacgagatcc atttgtctat ctagttcaac ttggaaaatc aacgtatcag tcgggcggcc
     3121 tcgcttatca accaccaatt tcatattgct gtaagtgttt aaatctttac ttattggttt
     3181 caaaacccat tggttaagcc ttttaaactc atggtagtta ttttcaagca ttaacatgaa
     3241 cttaaattca tcaaggctaa tctctatatt tgccttgtga gttttctttt gtgttagttc
     3301 ttttaataac cactcataaa tcctcataga gtatttgttt tcaaaagact taacatgttc
     3361 cagattatat tttatgaatt tttttaactg gaaaagataa ggcaatatct cttcactaaa
     3421 aactaattct aatttttcgc ttgagaactt ggcatagttt gtccactgga aaatctcaaa
     3481 gcctttaacc aaaggattcc tgatttccac agttctcgtc atcagctctc tggttgcttt
     3541 agctaataca ccataagcat tttccctact gatgttcatc atctgaacgt attggttata
     3601 agtgaacgat accgtccgtt ctttcctcgt agggttttca atcgtggggt tgagtagtgc
     3661 cacacagcat aaaattagct tggtttcatg ctccgttaag tcatagcgac taatcgctag
     3721 ttcatttgct ttgaaaacaa ctaattcaga catacatctc aattggtcta ggtgatttta
     3781 atcactatac caattgagat gggctagtca atgataatta ctagtccttt tcctttgagt
     3841 tgtgggtatc tgtaaattct gctagacctt tgctggaaaa cttgtaaatt ctgctagacc
     3901 ctctgtaaat tccgctagac ctttgtgtgt tttttttgtt tatattcaag tggttataat
     3961 ttatagaata aagaaagaat aaaaaaagat aaaaagaata gatcccagcc ctgtgtataa
     4021 ctcactactt tagtcagttc cgcagtatta caaaaggatg tcgtaaacgc tgtttgctcc
     4081 tctacaaaac agaccttaaa accctaaagg cttaagtagc accctcgcaa gctcgggcaa
     4141 atcgctgaat attccttctg tctccgacca tccggcacct gagtcgctgt ctttttcgtg
     4201 acattcagtc cgctgcgctc acggctctgg cagtgaatgg gggtaaatgg cactacaggc
     4261 gccttttatg gattcatgca aggaaactac ccataataca agaaaagccc gtcacgggct
     4321 tctcagggcg ttttatggcg ggtctgctat gtggtgctat ctgacttttt gctgttcagc
     4381 agttcctgcc ctctgatttt ccagtctgac cacttcggat tatcccgtga caggtcattc
     4441 agactggcta atgcacccag taaggcagcg gtatcatcaa caggcttacc cgtcttactg
     4501 tcnggatcga cgctctccct tatgcgactc ctgcatccct ttcgtcttcg aataaatacc
     4561 tgtgacggaa gatcacttcg cagaataaat aaatcctggt gtccctgttg ataccgggaa
     4621 gccctgggcc aacttttggc gaaaatgaga cgttgatcgg cacgtaagag gttccaactt
     4681 tcaccataat gaaataagat cactaccggg cgtatttttt gagttatcga gattttcagg
     4741 agctaaggaa gctaaaatgg agaaaaaaat cactggatat accaccgttg atatatccca
     4801 atggcatcgt aaagaacatt ttgaggcatt tcagtcagtt gctcaatgta cctataacca
     4861 gaccgttcag ctggatatta cggccttttt aaagaccgta aagaaaaata agcacaagtt
     4921 ttatccggcc tttattcaca ttcttgcccg cctgatgaat gctcatccgg aattccgtat
     4981 ggcaatgaaa gacggtgagc tggtgatatg ggatagtgtt cacccttgtt acaccgtttt
     5041 ccatgagcaa actgaaacgt tttcatcgct ctggagtgaa taccacgacg atttccggca
     5101 gtttctacac atatattcgc aagatgtggc gtgttacggt gaaaacctgg cctatttccc
     5161 taaagggttt attgagaata tgtttttcgt ctcagccaat ccctgggtga gtttcaccag
     5221 ttttgattta aacgtggcca atatggacaa cttcttcgcc cccgttttca ccatgggcaa
     5281 atattatacg caaggcgaca aggtgctgat gccgctggcg attcaggttc atcatgccgt
     5341 ttgtgatggc ttccatgtcg gcagaatgct taatgaatta caacagtact gcgatgagtg
     5401 gcagggcggg gcgtaatttt tttaaggcag ttattggtgc ccttaaacgc ctggttgcta
     5461 cgcctgaata agtgataata agcggatgaa tggcagaaat tcgaaagcaa attcgacccg
     5521 gtcgtcggtt cagggcaggg tcgttaaata gccgcttatg tctattgctg gtttaatcgg
     5581 tacccgggga tcgcggccgc cccgaaccca actgatgcag tatcccgggc gctacaacat
     5641 gatctcagtg atgttatcgg tcaggaacaa ggaaagcgag gactggaaat taccgctgct
     5701 ggcgggcaca accttttact gattgggccg ccgggaacag gtaaaacaat gctcgccagc
     5761 cgtattaatg gcctgttgcc agatttaagc aatgaagagg cactggagag tgctgcgata
     5821 ttaagtctgg taaatgctga atcagtacaa aaacaatggc ggcagcgccc gttccgctca
     5881 cctcatcaca gtgcatcgtt aactgcgatg gtaggcggtg gcgcaattcc agggcccggt
     5941 gaaatttcgc tggcgcataa cggcgtgctt tttcttgatg agctacctga atttgaacgg
     6001 cgtacaccgg atgccttgcg agagccgatt gaatccgggc agatccatct ttcacgcaca
     6061 cgagcaaaaa taacctatcc agcccgtttc cagcttgttg cagcgatgaa tcccagccct
     6121 accgggcatt atcagggaaa ccataaccgc tgcacgccag aacagacatt acgttatctc
     6181 aaccggctct cggggccctt tctcgaccgc ttcgatctct cactggagat cccattacca
     6241 ccccccggca ctttgagtaa aacggtagtg ccgggagaaa gcagcgccac cattaaacaa
     6301 cgcgtaatgg ccgccagaga gcgccaattt aagcggcaga ataaactgaa tgcctggctg
     6361 gatagtccgg aaatacgcca attctgcaaa cttgagagcg aagatgcgat gtggttggaa
     6421 ggaacactga tccatctggg gttatcgatt cgtgcctggc agcggttatt gaaagttgca
     6481 cgaaccattg ctgatattga tcagtctgac attatcacac gtcagcattt gcaggaggca
     6541 gttagctatc gagcgattga ccgtttgctc atccatctgc agaaactact gacataaaaa
     6601 aagggcattt cgcccttttt attaatcgtc agaatcggtg tagtcttcag caccttcaac
     6661 ctgcggttta ccgcggaaag ggtgtgaaaa cgttttggac gcttaatacg cgtcatatac
     6721 ttggaccaca cgcgttctgc ttctgtcact ggctcacgtt cgccacggca tactgctacg
     6781 aagagtttct cttcctcggt aaccggctcg cgtttgccaa gatccaactc attgaaggca
     6841 taaccatgac gctcaagcag ttgtgcctct ttgatggtga aatcaccatg acgagagaat
     6901 ccacgtggat aatgtttatt gtcgaaatat cgattagtcg tcgtaaagct ttccgccatc
     6961 ctgcacgctc ctaattcttt gaccgagcta gttatggcgc ggagtattag ttacgcttga
     7021 cagagtgtaa aacaaaacat ttaaatcata acgacaaata attttgcgga gagcactgtg
     7081 gatgttataa atttggagtg tgaaggttat tgcgtgtggt aaaacagctg catgaacgcc
     7141 agcttgatct tcttattacc actgaagcgc ccaaaatgga cgaatttagt agtcagttgc
     7201 tgggatattt cactttagcg ctttatacca gtgccccttc aaaactaaag ggagatctta
     7261 attatctgcg acttgagtgg gggccagatt ttcaacagca tgaggcaggt ttgatcggtg
     7321 ctgacgaagt gcccattctg acaaccagtt ctgctgaact ggcacagcaa cagattgcga
     7381 tgcttaatgg ttgcacctgg ctacccgtca gctgggcgcg taaaaaaggc ggcctgcata
     7441 ccgttgtcga tagcacaaca ctttcacggc cgctttatgc catatggctg caaaatagcg
     7501 ataaaaatgc gttgattcgc gatcttttga aaattaacgt gctggatgaa gtgtattaat
     7561 atgaatggct ggcaaggatg ccggtagaag gatttacttc ggagagggtt atttcagata
     7621 aaaaaaatcc ttacgtttcg ctaaggatga tttctggcag gggcggagag actcgaactc
     7681 ccaacacccg gttttggaga ccggtgctct accaattgaa ctacgcccct aattagggtg
     7741 gcggaacgga cgggactcga acccgcgacc ccctgcgtga caggcaggta ttctaaccga
     7801 ctgaactacc gctccaccga attcttttac aaccaccggt tttatgaccg gcAACCTTGG
     7861 TCACGGCATT CATCAGGATG TGCCGCCAGA ACATGCTGGC GTGTTCGTGG AGGCAGTGCA
     7921 TCGACTGTCT GAACAGTATC ACCGCTAAGG AGTGATTATG GATCTCGCGT CATTACGCGC
     7981 TCAACAAATC GAACTGGCTT CTTCTGTGAT CCGCGAGGAT CGACTCGATA AAGATCCACC
     8041 GGATCTGATC GCCGGAGCCG ATGTCGGGTT TGAGCAGGGC GGAGAAGTGA CGCGAGCGGC
     8101 GATGGTGCTG CTGAAATATC CCTCGCTTGA GCTGGTCGAG TATAAAGTTG CCCGCATCGC
     8161 CACCACCATG CCTTACATTC CAGGTTTTCT TTCCTTCCGC GAATATCCTG CGCTGCTGGC
     8221 AGCGTGGGAG ATGCTGTCGC AAAAGCCGGA TTTAGTGTTT GTCGATGGTC ATGGGATCTC
     8281 GCATCCTCGC CGTCTTGGCG TCGCCAGCCA TTTTGGCTTA TTGGTGGATG TGCCGACCAT
     8341 TGGCGTGGCG AAAAAACGGC TCTGCGGTAA ATTCGAACCG CTCTCCAGCG AACCGGGCGC
     8401 GCTGGCCCCA CTGATGGATA AAGGCGAGCA GCTGGCCTGG GTCTGGCGCA GCAAAGCGCG
     8461 CTGTAACCCG TTGTTTATCG CTACCGGCCA TCGGGTCAGC GTGGACAGCG CGCTGGCGTG
     8521 GGTACAACGC TGCATGAAAG GCTATCGTCT GCCGGAGCCA ACGCGCTGGG CGGACGCGGT
     8581 GGCCTCGGAA CGTCCGGCGT TCGTGCGCTA TACAGCAAAT CAGCCCTAAT GGGCAGTGGG
     8641 CAGCAATGAC ATTAGAACGG AGGCCTGGAG GTGGCCCAGG GAAGGGGACT CCTCAGTGCC
     8701 CACACCAGGT GGGGCAGGAA GAGTCCACTC AGGAAAGGGT GGGAGTGGCA GGCGGAGGTG
     8761 AGGGCTGGGG TCAAGTCCTG CTCTGTCATG ACCTTGCCTG GGCCAGCCCC TCCACTCTGT
     8821 GGCCACGGCC CCCTCTGAAG GGGCAAAGCC CCTGCCTTAA CGTCTGTGGA GTTGCGACGC
     8881 GGCTGATGGA GACCGGGTCT GCAAGCACAG GGCTCTGGTT TGCCACACGC ACTGGCCCTC
     8941 GACTCAAGCA CAGGGAGCTG ATCAGAAAGT TGTGCTGCCG TGCGGGGATC ACGGGAGATG
     9001 GTACCTGGGA AAAGCCGGGC TCGGTGGCTG CAGCAGTGCC ACCCAGGGAA GCCACATCAG
     9061 CAGGGCCCAC GGGAGACACC AGACCAGGGC CGGGGCAGCC CCAGGGATCC GGAAGATTCC
     9121 ATGCTCAGCA TTGTCTTCCA CCCAAAGGAA GGACACATGC CACCTGGGCA CCAGGAGCGC
     9181 AGGCACAGCC GGGGTCCTCA ACAGAGCCAC ATGCAAACAC GAGCAAACAC GAGCACGGGC
     9241 AAGCCTTCTT CCCGGAGGGA GGTTCCTTGC AAGGCCTGCC TCCAATCAGG CAACTGGAGA
     9301 AGAGCTTGGG AGGCAGGAGT ATCTAAACAA ACTGTGCACC TGCAGTGCCT ACCAGGGCAC
     9361 AGACCTGAGC TGACTTGAGC CTCAGGGGTC TTAAGGCCTG GGATAGAGAG GCCATTACAA
     9421 CCACAGGGAC TGCTGCCAGG CACAGCCTGG CACGACTGGC TCTGAGGGAG GAGGGTCCTC
     9481 AGAAAGACAA GGCCACTCCC CACCGTCCCA GCAAGGACTC CCTACTCTCA TCAGGGAACT
     9541 GTGGCCCCAT CTCTGCAAGC CCCCTGGGCA GGAGGTGGAA CCCATGAGCC CTGCCTTCAG
     9601 AAGCCCCCAC CCAGGCCTCA CAGGGATCCT TGAACCCTTG GTCACCAGCT CCACCCCACC
     9661 CTTGCCCCCA GCGCAGGGCC CTAGTGGAGC CGCAGGCACT CGCAGACACA CCCTGATCGC
     9721 CGCATCTGGG GGCTCCTGCC CTAGCCAGGG AGGGGAGAGC CAGGCTCCTG CACAAGGAGC
     9781 CAAAGCCCAG AGAGCGGGTA TGGGTGACGG CCTCGGCCGC TCCTGGAGCA AAGCACCCCT
     9841 TTGCTCACTT GCAGACAGCC CCCAACTGAA CTCTGCTCTC TATGTCCTGC CACATTAGGG
     9901 TCACGACCCT CTGAGCCAAT GGAGGAGGAG AGGGAAGGAA GATGGGGCCA GAGGTGTGAC
     9961 GGATCCCCCC ACAATTGCCA CTCAGGAGGG ACCAGCCTGC CAGGGAGGAG GCGCTAGCCT
    10021 GGGCCCGGGC AATGCCCCGC TCACGTGCAA AGGAGCCACC TTACACCTGC AGTGGTAACA
    10081 GCCTGGCCTC GCTTCTGTTG CTGAGAGGTG AATGTGGACA GTGGAGAGCA TTTGCCAGCA
    10141 GAGACAGGAA GGCCATGGTG GTCTGGGCTA ACACAGGTGG TGCTGGACAG GCCATGTGCC
    10201 CTGGCTGGAC ACTTTCTCTG CCCCGTGACC ACACGCAGCC TCAGCCAAGC CCTGGACCCC
    10261 ACCCTTGGAC TCAGCCTGTG CCCAATCCTG CTCTACACCT AGCCCTGGCC CTGGGGACTC
    10321 TGATCGTAGT GTGTGACCTG GAGGCCCACC CTCAGAATGG GGACTGATGT CCTGCTGCTC
    10381 CAGGGCTGCA TGCACCGGCC ACAGACCCAG GGCGGTCCCA GGGGCATTCT TAGCCAGCAT
    10441 GGCACTGCCC ACATTCAAGA CACCTCACAC AACCACTGCC CAGCTCCGCA GCCAGCAACA
    10501 TCTCCCTCAG CGCCCAGGCT GCCAGGTGGG CACGCCATGT CCTGCCCCGG CGCAGTGCAC
    10561 AGAGATGCAC AAGGGGAGGG GGGCTGCTCC CGGTGCTGTG CGGCCGCGTG TTGCTCGTGG
    10621 GGTGAGGACA GGTTTGGTGC GTGGGACCTG TGGTACTGAG CGACACTCCA ATACCTCATC
    10681 AGCCATCAGC CCTGGGCCCA GTGGCTTTGT CAGGTCTTGG AGGCCCCCAG TCTGTGAGGT
    10741 GAGCCCTGCA GAGCCACAGG CCCTGGGCAC CTGCTCCTCC CAACACAGGG GGTGCTCCAC
    10801 GGGGGCCCCT TGCACATCCC CTGACTCCAG GAGTCCAAGG GATACCCAAG CACTAGGCCA
    10861 GAGGCCTCCA GGGGCCAGAG AGAGCAGCCT TTGGGACCGC CCTCCCCAGA CACTCGCAGA
    10921 GCAGCACACA CACCTCAAAG GAAACTGCCT GCCCAGTGCC CTCAGGGCAC AGGGACCCCT
    10981 GTGGGAGACC CCCCTGCACT GGGTCAACTC GCTGCCCCCA GCCCCACAGC CGTGACCAGC
    11041 CCTGCAGGCC TGGCCCTGCC CAAACCCCAG GCAGTGCCGC TGCAGAGCGG AAAGCATGGC
    11101 CGGCTCGGGG CAACTGGGCC TGCAGCTGGG ATGCCCCCAC CCTGTCCTCA GGCTTGGCAG
    11161 CCACTTTCCT ACTTCCTGCC TCTGCGCCCA CAAGAGGAAG TCTGGCCCTG TCCTAAGCAC
    11221 TCTCGCTTGG GAATTCAACA CGTCAGTTGC TGTCAGCAGC AGGGCAGGCC ACTCAAAGCA
    11281 GCTCACAGGC ACCAAAGACT CCCGTGCTGC AGGGGAGCCC AGCGGCCTGG GGACCTGGAG
    11341 TGGCTGATCC ACCAGGGGTC ACAGAAGTCG AGGCTGGGTC TCAGTCTAGG GCAGGGAACC
    11401 ACAGGGTGAG CAAACCTGAG TTCCTGCAGC CTCCAGGGCT GAGGACTTGC AGAAAAGGAC
    11461 TAAGCACCTG GGCCACACCA GTGCCACCCC TGCCAGGCCC CTCCTTCTCA GCCCCACACC
    11521 ACATGTCTAT CCTTGCCATG AAGCACCCCC AAACCAGGTC TGCCTCTGCC CATAGGACCC
    11581 TTGGCTGCAA GAATCTGCCC TTCAGGAGAC AATGTGGCCT CAATGGGGGT GGATCCAGCC
    11641 ATCCCTGGCC TGCACAGGCC TGAGAGGACC CAGATCCTCC TCCAGCCCCA CCCCATCAGG
    11701 AGGCCCACTG ACCAGGCCCA TCCCCCAAGC CCCACCACAA GGCCTAGTGC CCAGGCCCAT
    11761 CGCCCAAGGC CCACAGCCCA GGCCCCTTGT CCAAGCCCAG CCACAGGGTT GGCTGGGTCT
    11821 ACATGCGTCT CCCAACCAGT CCGGCCCACT CTGCCCATGG GTCCCAGCCT CATGCACCGC
    11881 TGTGAGCAGG AGCAGCTGAG GATGCCCCAG CGCTCCAAGT TCTGCCATGG CTGCCACTGG
    11941 GGGCGTTTGA GGCCAGCCCC TGCCTGTCCT GTGAGGCTGG GTCCTTCTGT CCACTCTGTG
    12001 GCCCTCAAGG AGCTGGTCCT GCTTCCGGGG CTTCGTTCCC AAAGTCCTTC CAGCAGCTCC
    12061 CAGGAcctcg gtaccaaatt ccagaaaaga ggcctcccga aaggggggcc ttttttcgtt
    12121 ttggtccgaa gttcctatac tttctagaga ataggaactt cggaatagga acttcaagat
    12181 ccccttatta gaagaactcg tcaagaaggc gatagaaggc gatgcgctgc gaatcgggag
    12241 cggcgatacc gtaaagcacg aggaagcggt cagcccattc gccgccaagc tcttcagcaa
    12301 tatcacgggt agccaacgct atgtcctgat agcggtccgc cacacccagc cggccacagt
    12361 cgatgaatcc agaaaagcgg ccattttcca ccatgatatt cggcaagcag gcatcgccat
    12421 gggtcacgac gagatcctcg ccgtcgggca tgcgcgcctt gagcctggcg aacagttcgg
    12481 ctggcgcgag cccctgatgc tcttcgtcca gatcatcctg atcgacaaga ccggcttcca
    12541 tccgagtacg tgctcgctcg atgcgatgtt tcgcttggtg gtcgaatggg caggtagccg
    12601 gatcaagcgt atgcagccgc cgcattgcat cagccatgat ggatactttc tcggcaggag
    12661 caaggtgaga tgacaggaga tcctgccccg gcacttcgcc caatagcagc cagtcccttc
    12721 ccgcttcagt gacaacgtcg agcactgctg cgcaaggaac gcccgtcgtg gccagccacg
    12781 atagccgcgc tgcctcgtcc tgcagttcat tcagggcacc ggacaggtcg gtcttgacaa
    12841 aaagaaccgg gcgcccctgc gctgacagcc ggaacacggc ggcatcagag cagccgattg
    12901 tctgttgtgc ccagtcatag ccgaatagcc tctccaccca agcggccgga gaacctgcgt
    12961 gcaatccatc ttgttcaatc atgcgaaacg atcctcatcc tgtctcttga tcagatcttg
    13021 atcccctgcg ccatcagatc cttggcggca agaaagccat ccagtttact ttgcagggct
    13081 tcccaacctt accagagggc gccccagcag gcaattccgg ttcgcttgct gtccataaaa
    13141 ccgcccagtc tagctatcgc catgtaagcc cactgcaagc tacctgcttt ctctttgcgc
    13201 ttgcgttttc ccttgtccag atagcccagt agctgacatt catccggggt cagcaccgtt
    13261 tctgcggact ggctttctac gtgttccgct tcctttagca gcccttgcgc cctgagtgct
    13321 tgcggcagcg tgagcttcaa aagcgctctg aagttcctat actttctaga gaataggaac
    13381 ttctttatag ctagctccct atcagtgata gagattgaca tccctatcag tgatagagat
    13441 actgagcaca catagattaa agaggagaaa ttacatatgg tgagcaaggg cgaggaggat
    13501 aacatggcct ctctcccagc gacacatgag ttacacatct ttggctccat caacggtgtg
    13561 gactttgaca tggtgggtca gggcaccggc aatccaaatg atggttatga ggagttaaac
    13621 ctgaagtcca ccaagggtga cctccagttc tccccctgga ttctggtccc tcatatcggg
    13681 tatggcttcc atcagtacct gccctaccct gacgggatgt cgcctttcca ggccgccatg
    13741 gtagatggct ccggatacca agtccatcgc acaatgcagt ttgaagatgg tgcctccctt
    13801 actgttaact accgctacac ctacgaggga agccacatca aaggagaggc ccaggtgaag
    13861 gggactggtt tccctgctga cggtcctgtg atgaccaact cgctgaccgc tgcggactgg
    13921 tgcaggtcga agaagactta ccccaacgac aaaaccatca tcagtacctt taagtggagt
    13981 tacaccactg gaaatggcaa gcgctaccgg agcactgcgc ggaccaccta cacctttgcc
    14041 aagccaatgg cggctaacta tctgaagaac cagccgatgt acgtgttccg taagacggag
    14101 ctcaagcact ccaagaccga gctcaacttc aaggagtggc aaaaggcctt taccgatgtg
    14161 atgggcatgg acgagctgta caagtaagta atacgactca ctatagacac tctttcccta
    14221 cacgacgctc ttccgatctg gcgcgcctac caccgtcaaa aaaaacggcg ctttttagcg
    14281 ccgtttttat ttttcaacct tATATGCGGA GGACGGCGAA GGAGCTCCTG GCACGGTGTC
    14341 TTGAGGAGGA GAGGAGGTGC GGTGGGAGGA GGCACGGAGG CGGCAGGAGG AAGCACGGAG
    14401 CCAGCATCAC CCTCAGAGCC AGCGTCACCC TTGGAGCCAG TGGCAGCTGC GGGCTGCAGA
    14461 CGAGGCCTGA CCAGACAGAA ACGCCTGGCT TCCGGTGGTC CCTGGAGTGG GCCCGTGGGC
    14521 TCGGAAGGGG GCACAGCGTG CCTGACAGGC TGAGAGTCAC CGGACAGCAC CACGTGTGGG
    14581 GCTTCCAAGT GGGCCCAGAG GGAGGGGCCT GCAGAAGGAG GGGGAGGCCA CTGCAGGCCA
    14641 GAGTGAGGCA CAGCGTGGGG CGGGGAAGAG TCAAGCTGGG GCCCAGGCTC CTCCCTGGCT
    14701 CTGCCCAAAC TCCTCAACGT GACCAATGAA TGGACAGGTC ACCTGCTGCT CCCTGGGAGC
    14761 TATGTCAAGG GCCAGCTGGC TGGAGGTGCA TATGGGCTGA GGCTCCTCCC ACCTGCTGGC
    14821 TGGCCTTGCC TTCTCATGGT AGCTGTACGC TGGGGCTCTG GGGCTGGGGG AGAGCGGAGG
    14881 GAAGCCCTCC TTCTTCCCAG ACACCCCTGT CTTCAGACCC TGGGGCCAGC TGGGCCCTGC
    14941 TGCCCTGCAT GGGAAAGTAG GGACTTCTCC CTGCTGGGAC CCACTGGTTT GGAAGACCTG
    15001 GCTGCCTAAG GACAGCCGTG CTCACCGCTG GACTGCATCT GGAAGGGGAG GGCTGCCCGT
    15061 GGAGAGGAAG GCCAGGCCGG GACCCGGGGC CAAACAGGCC TCCGGCCACA CGACACCAGG
    15121 CGGGAACGGC AGAGGCCAAG ATGGGGGCCT TGGAGGGCAC CAGGGCACCC TGGGCTGCAC
    15181 CCGCTGCTGC TGCACGTCGG GGAGCTCAGG CCTTGTCTCT GCCCCTCACC AGGCACTGGT
    15241 CCCAGAGGCC ACCTTGTGAC CGCCTCCCCA CGGTAGCGCT CACCTCTCTA CAGTGACTAG
    15301 GACCCAGCAT CCCATCTGGA CACCCGGTGG GCACGGCTTG AGGTGGCGTA TATGGTCGAG
    15361 CCCCTTGATG GCACAATGCT TGGCAATGCA GGGAGGACCC TGAGCTGGAA CCGCAGCCCT
    15421 TCCACTACCG AGACAGGCAG AACCCTCCCT GGCCCCGACC CTTGGTTTCC CCACCTAAAA
    15481 GAAGAGATGG GCCAGGAGGG TGGCGGGCCA TCTCCATGGG CCTCTGGGTC TCCCTCGGAG
    15541 GGTCTCCCTC TTGGGAGCTG GTGCAGAAGG CTCAAGCCCA CTCGCCGGCC CTGCTTGCCC
    15601 CAGGGCAGTG TGGTCCGGGG GGGCGGGCTG TGGGGAAGGC CCACTTACTT GGCAGGGGCT
    15661 CCGTGGTCTG GCCCTCGCCT TGGGGACCGT GGGCAGAAAA GGTCTCTGCC ACCATGCGCT
    15721 CCACAGGTGT GAGGAGGAGG CCGGGGGCGG GGCCGCCCTC CGCCAGCTTC TTGCGCACAG
    15781 CACCTCGCAG GTCCCGCCAC TTGTGCTTGA GGTCCCCCAG GTCGCGGCGG CAGTAGCCCA
    15841 GCGCGTTCAC TGCCTGCAGG ATGCGGCTCC ACACGCGGTG CTTTCGGGCA GGTGTGCCCC
    15901 GCAGCGCCCC GAACAGCAGC GGGTAGTGGC GCCGCACCCT CTGCACCAGC ACCTCCGTCT
    15961 CCTGGGGGCT GAAGTTGGGC TTGCGTGTCT TGGTGCGGGA GTGGGGGCCC GGCCGCAGGG
    16021 GTGTGGAGCC CGGCCCGGCA CCCAGCAGCA GGGCTGCCGC GGCCGGCTCG GGGCTGCAGC
    16081 TCTGCTGGCA GATGGCTTTG CTGCTGCTGG ACCCTGGAAA GGCACCAGAG GCTGAGCAGG
    16141 GGGCAGAGAC CCTGGGGAGA GCAGCCAGGT TCGGGGTCAC AGGTCATCAC AGGCCCTGCA
    16201 TCTGTGCACA GCGGCCAGGC CTCGCATCGG CACCCAGCAT AGGCAGCCTA CATCCACTAT
    16261 ACAGGGGCCC TTCTGTCTCA GCTACTCTCT GGGCCTCCCG CCTGTCCACC CGGCAGGTGC
    16321 CCTCTGCCCT CCCCGGAGCC CTGACCACGT GTGGTGGGTC AGCCCTGGTT TGTCCCCCTC
    16381 CCCACGACTG CTCCCTTCCC TGAACTGCTG GCATGAGTGC CCCTCGTGAT CAGTCCTTCA
    16441 CTGGGACTGA TCAATCTGTC ACTGGGACTG GGTGGGCACC TGAAGTGGAC AAAGCGCTCC
    16501 ACAGACTCAG CACATCCCAG CCCGCGACAG GTGGCCAGGG GCAGAAATGG CTACAGCCAC
    16561 CTCTGGAAGC TGACAGTGGG GAGAAGGGGG GAGGACAGAG CGATAGGAGG GGTCCTGGGG
    16621 AGAGGAGGTG GTAAGGGAGT GATGGGGCAG CCCAGCAGGC CCTGTATGGG GCCACAGAGC
    16681 AGCTGGAGGG GGCCACAGAG CAGCTTGAAG CCCAGGCTCC GAGGGGATTG AGGGGCCGGC
    16741 CTGGCCCAGC CCCGCCCCAG GGAGCAGCAG GGTGCTTGAG CCGCAGTCAC TCTTCTCCTG
    16801 GGGACACAGC ACAGTACCCG GGAAGAGGAC GCCAGCTGCC TGAGGGTCTC CGGACACACT
    16861 GCCAGTTGTC AGAGCAGGAG GGACCAGGAG GCTGTTCTCG GCACAGGCCC CAAGGTGAGG
    16921 CCACAGCTCA GTCAGGGCAT GGAGGGAGAA TGAGTGGGTG GGGTGGAGCC TGAGAGTGCT
    16981 GGTGGGCAGC TGAGCGCTTT AACCAAAGGC CCGTGGGCAC CAGGGGCAGC CTGGCTCTTC
    17041 CTCAACTGAG GAAAAGAGAC ACCCAGCCAG AGCCAGGAGC CTCTGCCCCA CTGGCCTGGG
    17101 AGCCAGGGCT CCTGGCAGCA GCAGGTATAG ACAGGGCGGG ATGAATGGGT CAGAGCCCTC
    17161 CAGTGGGAGC GGGAAAGACA CCAAAACACA GCAGGGATGG GGTCCCTGTG GGAGGGGGGC
    17221 AAGGTCAGCA TCCCCTCAAA AGCCCCCTGC AAACCTGGAG CCCCACCATG GTTGGGGGCC
    17281 GCACAGGCAG GCCAGGGCTG CTGTGTGACT ACAGTGGGAA GAGGACATGA GAGACTCTGG
    17341 CTCTCCACAA GCAGAGGAGG CCACAGCGCA TGGAGTCAGA ACTGGACACA GTCACCCCAG
    17401 GGTTAGGGTC AGGGTTAAGG GGACCCAGAG CTTTTAGACC TCATGGTGAG GACCTCTCTA
    17461 GGGAAGCCAA GGGCAACCCC ATAGAGGAAG GGCTGTGGCC CAGGGTGGGT GAGCAACCAA
    17521 GGCGGGTGGG GGCGCTGGGG AGTCGGTGGG CCTGGGCGGG GTCACTGGGC ACTGTGACCT
    17581 CTGTCCCATC TGGGAAGGCC CCTCCCTTGC CCCAGGTGAG GTTTCCTGAA CGGAGCCTCC
    17641 AGCCTCCCTG GCTCCAAGCT CAGCCCCTTC ATCCTGACCT CTCGCCTGTC AGGTCCTTGA
    17701 TGGGTGGCCT CCAGCAGCAA AAGGGTAGGG CTTCTCCTGG GGATCAGGTA AACTGCGGAT
    17761 AATTTCCGTA TTTGAGAACT CAACATGTTA CAAAACCCAA TTCATCTGCG TCTGGAGCGC
    17821 CTGGAAAGCT GGCAGCATGT CACTTTCATG GCTTGCTTAT GCGAACGCAT GTACCCCAAT
    17881 TACGCCATGT TCTGCCAGCA AACCGGTTTT GGTGATGGGC AAATTTACCG TCGCATTCTC
    17941 GATCTCATCT GGGAAACGCT GACCGTTAAA GACGCAAAAG TAAATTTCGA CAGCCAACTG
    18001 GAGAAATTTG AAGAAGCGAT TCCTTCAGCC GACGATTTCG ATCTGTACGG CGTTTATCCG
    18061 GCAATCGATG CCTGCGTGGC GTTAAGTGAA CTGGTCCATT CGCGTTTGAG TGGTGAAACG
    18121 CTCGAACACG CGGTGGAAGT GAGTAAGACC TCCATCACGA CCGTTGCGAT GCTGGAAATG
    18181 ACTCAGGCTG GTCGCGAAAT GAGCGATGAA GAGCTTAAAG AAAACCCAGC TGTAGAGCAA
    18241 GAATGGGACA TTCAGTGGGA AATATTCCGA CTTTTAGCTG AGTGCGAAGA ACGCGATATC
    18301 GAGCTGATAA AAGGCCTTAG GGCAGACCTG CGTGAGGCGG GTGAGAGCAA TATTGGTATA
    18361 ATTTTTCAGC AATAAGACCA GAAAACGTGA TTTAACGCCT GATTTGTCGT ACCTgattta
    18421 atctgtatca ggctgaaaat cttctctcat ccgccaaaac atcttcggcg ttgtaaggtt
    18481 aagcctcacg gttcattagt accggttagc tcaacgcatc gctgcgctta cacacccggc
    18541 ctatcaacgt cgtcgtcttc aacgttcctt caggactctc aaggagtcag ggagaactca
    18601 tctcggggca agtttcgtgc ttagatgctt tcagcactta tctcttccgc atttagctac
    18661 cgggcagtgc cattggcatg acaacccgaa caccagtgat gcgtccactc cggtcctctc
    18721 gtactaggag cagcccccct cagttctcca gcgcccacgg cagataggga ccgaactgtc
    18781 tcacgacgtt ctaaacccag ctcgcgtacc actttaaatg gcgaacagcc atacccttgg
    18841 gacctacttc agctccagga tgtgatgagc cgacatcgag gtgccaaaca ccgccgtcga
    18901 tatgaactct tgggcggtat cagcctgtta tccccggagt accttttatc cgttgagcga
    18961 tggcccttcc attcagaacc accggatcac tatgacctgc tttcgcacct gggatcctct
    19021 agagtcgacc ggagaatggc gcgcgccctg tagcggc
//
