# Supplementary material for: Genetic context effects can override canonical cis regulatory elements in Escherichia coli
Source: bioRxiv preprint, doi:10.1101/2022.03.07.483377, version 1 (2022-03-08)
Supplement: Data S1 [file 483377_file03.zip › pSAS72 PubExport.gb]

LOCUS       pSAS72_PubExport       18901 bp ds-DNA     circular     08-APR-2021
DEFINITION  .
FEATURES             Location/Qualifiers
     rep_origin      1..307
                     /label=""
                     /ApEinfo_revcolor=#b4abac
                     /ApEinfo_fwdcolor=#b4abac
     promoter        500..520
                     /label=""
                     /ApEinfo_revcolor=#346ee0
                     /ApEinfo_fwdcolor=#346ee0
     CDS             543..2434
                     /label=""
                     /ApEinfo_revcolor=#ffef86
                     /ApEinfo_fwdcolor=#ffef86
     CDS             complement(2803..3753)
                     /label=""
                     /ApEinfo_revcolor=#ffef86
                     /ApEinfo_fwdcolor=#ffef86
     CDS             4757..5416
                     /label=""
                     /ApEinfo_revcolor=#ffef86
                     /ApEinfo_fwdcolor=#ffef86
     primer          5531..5550
                     /label="p1566"
                     /note="sequence: cagggcagggtcgttaaata"
                     /ApEinfo_revcolor=#ff9ccd
                     /ApEinfo_fwdcolor=#ff9ccd
     CDS             5749..6597
                     /label=""
                     /ApEinfo_revcolor=#ffef86
                     /ApEinfo_fwdcolor=#ffef86
     primer          7729..7750
                     /label="pKOV back4chk F"
                     /note="sequence: ctaattagggtggcggaacgga"
                     /ApEinfo_revcolor=#f58a5e
                     /ApEinfo_fwdcolor=#f58a5e
     primer_bind     complement(7833..7852)
                     /label="pKOV back R"
                     /ApEinfo_revcolor=#75c6a9
                     /ApEinfo_fwdcolor=#75c6a9
     primer          complement(7833..7852)
                     /label="pKOV back R"
                     /note="sequence: gccggtcataaaaccggtgg"
                     /ApEinfo_revcolor=#b1ff67
                     /ApEinfo_fwdcolor=#b1ff67
     primer          7853..7874
                     /label="wbbH GA pKOV F"
                     /note="sequence: tttacaaccaccggttttatgaccggcTGACCCCTCGTTGCTTATCCGT"
                     /ApEinfo_revcolor=#c7b0e3
                     /ApEinfo_fwdcolor=#c7b0e3
     misc_feature    7853..8574
                     /label="wbbH homology region"
                     /ApEinfo_revcolor=#d6b295
                     /ApEinfo_fwdcolor=#d6b295
     primer          8301..8322
                     /label="wbbH chk F"
                     /note="sequence: TCCAGCATCGCGTCTAGAGAAA"
                     /ApEinfo_revcolor=#c7b0e3
                     /ApEinfo_fwdcolor=#c7b0e3
     misc_feature    8538..8574
                     /label="wbbH int H1"
                     /ApEinfo_revcolor=#f58a5e
                     /ApEinfo_fwdcolor=#f58a5e
     primer          complement(8555..8574)
                     /label="wbbH-pKOV back R"
                     /note="sequence: CGGAGCTAAGCTATTTGATG"
                     /ApEinfo_revcolor=#b1ff67
                     /ApEinfo_fwdcolor=#b1ff67
     primer          8575..8594
                     /label="65 wbbH H1 F"
                     /note="sequence: CAGCCATGAATAACCATCATCAAATAGCTTAGCTCCGGCCCCGAGTGGTGAAGTTTA"
                     /ApEinfo_revcolor=#d6b295
                     /ApEinfo_fwdcolor=#d6b295
     primer          8575..8594
                     /label="65 FL waaB F"
                     /note="sequence: TAGACAAATAAAACCGTTAAAACAGTGAGTTTTACTCGCCCCGAGTGGTGAAGTTTA"
                     /ApEinfo_revcolor=#d59687
                     /ApEinfo_fwdcolor=#d59687
     primer          8575..8594
                     /label="65 nfi H1 F"
                     /note="sequence: CGTCCGGCGTTCGTGCGCTATACAGCAAATCAGCCCTAATGCCCCGAGTGGTGAAGTTTA"
                     /ApEinfo_revcolor=#75c6a9
                     /ApEinfo_fwdcolor=#75c6a9
     primer          8575..8594
                     /label="65GC A Hs F1"
                     /note="sequence: TACAACCACCGGTTTTATGACCGGCGCCCCGAGTGGTGAAGTTTA"
                     /ApEinfo_revcolor=#ff9ccd
                     /ApEinfo_fwdcolor=#ff9ccd
     misc_feature    8575..11965
                     /label="65%fragA"
                     /ApEinfo_revcolor=#f8d3a9
                     /ApEinfo_fwdcolor=#f8d3a9
     primer          complement(8762..8783)
                     /label="65FLchk5' R"
                     /note="sequence: CGTCCTCCAGCACCAGGTCTGA"
                     /ApEinfo_revcolor=#c7b0e3
                     /ApEinfo_fwdcolor=#c7b0e3
     primer          10964..10983
                     /label="65 1kb wbbH H1 F"
                     /note="sequence: CAGCCATGAATAACCATCATCAAATAGCTTAGCTCCGGACGTGGTGACCACTGAGAA"
                     /ApEinfo_revcolor=#f8d3a9
                     /ApEinfo_fwdcolor=#f8d3a9
     primer          10964..10983
                     /label="65 nfi 1kb F"
                     /note="sequence: CGTCCGGCGTTCGTGCGCTATACAGCAAATCAGCCCTAATGACGTGGTGACCACTGAGAA"
                     /ApEinfo_revcolor=#d6b295
                     /ApEinfo_fwdcolor=#d6b295
     primer          10964..10983
                     /label="65 1kb waaB F"
                     /note="sequence: TAGACAAATAAAACCGTTAAAACAGTGAGTTTTACTCGACGTGGTGACCACTGAGAA"
                     /ApEinfo_revcolor=#faac61
                     /ApEinfo_fwdcolor=#faac61
     primer          complement(11124..11145)
                     /label="651kchk5' R"
                     /note="sequence: CCGAGTCAGGCACTCAGGTGGT"
                     /ApEinfo_revcolor=#c7b0e3
                     /ApEinfo_fwdcolor=#c7b0e3
     primer          complement(11946..11965)
                     /label="65%GC A H2 R"
                     /note="sequence: TCTTTTCTGGAATTTGGTACCGAGGTGTCCTCGTCCTGAGAGCAG"
                     /ApEinfo_revcolor=#b7e6d7
                     /ApEinfo_fwdcolor=#b7e6d7
     terminator      11966..12027
                     /label="L3S2P21"
                     /ApEinfo_revcolor=#ffef86
                     /ApEinfo_fwdcolor=#ffef86
     misc_feature    11966..12030
                     /label="3'end of 3017986"
                     /ApEinfo_revcolor=#d59687
                     /ApEinfo_fwdcolor=#d59687
     misc_recomb     12028..12061
                     /label="FRT site"
                     /ApEinfo_revcolor=#9eafd2
                     /ApEinfo_fwdcolor=#9eafd2
     misc_recomb     complement(12028..12061)
                     /label="FRT"
                     /ApEinfo_revcolor=#c7b0e3
                     /ApEinfo_fwdcolor=#c7b0e3
     CDS             complement(12091..12879)
                     /label="neomycin_phosphotransferase_ORF(NPT_II) Selectable marker|CDS"
                     /ApEinfo_revcolor=#9eafd2
                     /ApEinfo_fwdcolor=#9eafd2
     promoter        complement(12971..13020)
                     /label="neomycin_kanamycin_promoter_region Promoter|promoter"
                     /ApEinfo_revcolor=#c6c9d1
                     /ApEinfo_fwdcolor=#c6c9d1
     misc_recomb     13250..13283
                     /label="FRT site"
                     /ApEinfo_revcolor=#f58a5e
                     /ApEinfo_fwdcolor=#f58a5e
     misc_recomb     complement(13250..13283)
                     /label="FRT"
                     /ApEinfo_revcolor=#c7b0e3
                     /ApEinfo_fwdcolor=#c7b0e3
     gap             13284..13289
                     /label=""
                     /ApEinfo_revcolor=#b1ff67
                     /ApEinfo_fwdcolor=#b1ff67
     primer          13290..13313
                     /label="tetO1rmkan_R"
                     /note="sequence: gctagctccctatcagtgatagag"
                     /ApEinfo_revcolor=#f58a5e
                     /ApEinfo_fwdcolor=#f58a5e
     promoter        13290..13353
                     /label="pTET01"
                     /ApEinfo_revcolor=#b7e6d7
                     /ApEinfo_fwdcolor=#b7e6d7
     gap             13354..13355
                     /label=""
                     /ApEinfo_revcolor=#d6b295
                     /ApEinfo_fwdcolor=#d6b295
     RBS             13356..13376
                     /label="RBS B0030"
                     /ApEinfo_revcolor=#d6b295
                     /ApEinfo_fwdcolor=#d6b295
     CDS             13377..14088
                     /label="mNeonGreen"
                     /ApEinfo_revcolor=#b1ff67
                     /ApEinfo_fwdcolor=#b1ff67
     CDS             13377..14088
                     /label="Translation 13377-14088"
     misc_feature    13964..13984
                     /label="tempR"
                     /ApEinfo_revcolor=#ffef86
                     /ApEinfo_fwdcolor=#ffef86
     promoter        14089..14106
                     /label="T7"
                     /ApEinfo_revcolor=#9eafd2
                     /ApEinfo_fwdcolor=#9eafd2
     misc_feature    14107..14139
                     /label="Illumina sequencing adapter"
                     /ApEinfo_revcolor=#faac61
                     /ApEinfo_fwdcolor=#faac61
     gap             14140..14147
                     /label=""
                     /ApEinfo_revcolor=#75c6a9
                     /ApEinfo_fwdcolor=#75c6a9
     terminator      14148..14201
                     /label="ECK120026481 Bidirectional"
                     /ApEinfo_revcolor=#ffef86
                     /ApEinfo_fwdcolor=#ffef86
     primer          14202..14221
                     /label="65GC B Hs F"
                     /note="sequence: AGCGCCGTTTTTATTTTTCAACCTTCAGTGCACAGTTCTTCGTGG"
                     /ApEinfo_revcolor=#75c6a9
                     /ApEinfo_fwdcolor=#75c6a9
     misc_feature    14202..17519
                     /label="65%fragB"
                     /ApEinfo_revcolor=#9eafd2
                     /ApEinfo_fwdcolor=#9eafd2
     primer          15030..15051
                     /label="651kchk3' F"
                     /note="sequence: GCAGGGCAGGGTGATTGGTTCC"
                     /ApEinfo_revcolor=#c7b0e3
                     /ApEinfo_fwdcolor=#c7b0e3
     primer          complement(15234..15254)
                     /label="65 nfi 1kb R"
                     /note="sequence: AGTTCTCAAATACGGAAATTATCCGCAGTTTACCTGAGACCCTCCAGGCTCATCTTAA"
                     /ApEinfo_revcolor=#d59687
                     /ApEinfo_fwdcolor=#d59687
     primer          complement(15234..15254)
                     /label="65 1kb waaB R"
                     /note="sequence: CCGATAAACGCTATTTTCATAGAAACTCTCATTAATTGACCCTCCAGGCTCATCTTAA"
                     /ApEinfo_revcolor=#75c6a9
                     /ApEinfo_fwdcolor=#75c6a9
     primer          complement(15234..15254)
                     /label="65 1kb wbbH H2 R"
                     /note="sequence: GTTTATACTGCTTTTTCGGATTATGTTTATATTTCCGGACCCTCCAGGCTCATCTTAA"
                     /ApEinfo_revcolor=#ff9ccd
                     /ApEinfo_fwdcolor=#ff9ccd
     primer          17179..17200
                     /label="65FLchk3' F"
                     /note="sequence: TGACAGTCTCTGATGGCCCGCA"
                     /ApEinfo_revcolor=#c7b0e3
                     /ApEinfo_fwdcolor=#c7b0e3
     primer          complement(17499..17519)
                     /label="65GC B Hs R"
                     /note="sequence: TTTTCAGCCTGATACAGATTAAATCTCCTCAGCCCAGGTGATAAGC"
                     /ApEinfo_revcolor=#c6c9d1
                     /ApEinfo_fwdcolor=#c6c9d1
     primer          complement(17500..17519)
                     /label="65R nfi H2 R"
                     /note="sequence: AGTTCTCAAATACGGAAATTATCCGCAGTTTACCTGATCCTCAGCCCAGGTGATAAG"
                     /ApEinfo_revcolor=#9eafd2
                     /ApEinfo_fwdcolor=#9eafd2
     primer          complement(17500..17519)
                     /label="65 FL waaB R"
                     /note="sequence: CCGATAAACGCTATTTTCATAGAAACTCTCATTAATTTCCTCAGCCCAGGTGATAAG"
                     /ApEinfo_revcolor=#b1ff67
                     /ApEinfo_fwdcolor=#b1ff67
     primer          complement(17500..17519)
                     /label="65 wbbH H2 R"
                     /note="sequence: GTTTATACTGCTTTTTCGGATTATGTTTATATTTCCGTCCTCAGCCCAGGTGATAAG"
                     /ApEinfo_revcolor=#c7b0e3
                     /ApEinfo_fwdcolor=#c7b0e3
     primer          17520..17542
                     /label="wbbH-pKOV back F"
                     /note="sequence: CGGAAATATAAACATAATCCGAA"
                     /ApEinfo_revcolor=#d59687
                     /ApEinfo_fwdcolor=#d59687
     misc_feature    complement(17520..17556)
                     /label="wbbH int H2"
                     /ApEinfo_revcolor=#f58a5e
                     /ApEinfo_fwdcolor=#f58a5e
     primer          complement(17699..17720)
                     /label="wbbH chk R"
                     /note="sequence: TGGTCAGCCCTATAATCGCGTT"
                     /ApEinfo_revcolor=#c7b0e3
                     /ApEinfo_fwdcolor=#c7b0e3
     primer          complement(18236..18258)
                     /label="wbbH GA pKOV R"
                     /note="sequence: gaagattttcagcctgatacagattaaatcACCCTGTCATGTTTATTGACGGA"
                     /ApEinfo_revcolor=#c7b0e3
                     /ApEinfo_fwdcolor=#c7b0e3
     primer_bind     18259..18276
                     /label=""
                     /ApEinfo_revcolor=#75c6a9
                     /ApEinfo_fwdcolor=#75c6a9
     primer          18259..18280
                     /label="pKOVback fix4GC F"
                     /note="sequence: gatttaatctgtatcaggctga"
                     /ApEinfo_revcolor=#b7e6d7
                     /ApEinfo_fwdcolor=#b7e6d7
     primer_bind     18856..18875
                     /label="pKOV back F"
                     /ApEinfo_revcolor=#75c6a9
                     /ApEinfo_fwdcolor=#75c6a9
     primer          complement(18864..18883)
                     /label="p1567"
                     /note="sequence: ccattctccggtcgactcta"
                     /ApEinfo_revcolor=#ff9ccd
                     /ApEinfo_fwdcolor=#ff9ccd
ORIGIN
        1 nnnnnnnnnn nnnnnnnnnn nnnnnnnnnn nnnnnnnnnn nnnnnnnnnn nnnnnnnnnn
       61 nnnnnnnnnn nnnnnnnnnn nnnnnnnnnn nnnnnnnnnn nnnnnnncnn nnnnnnnnnn
      121 nnnnnnnnnn nnnnnnnnnn nnnnnnnnnn nnnnnnnnnn nnnnnnnnnn nnnnnnnnnn
      181 nnnnnnnnnn nnnnnnnnna nnnnnnnnnn nnnnnnnnnn nnnnnnnnnn nnnnnnnnnn
      241 nnnnnnnnnc ctttgacgtt ggagtccacg ttctttnnnn nnnnnnnnnn nnnnnnnnnn
      301 nnnnnnnnnn nnnaccctat ctcggtctat tcttttgatt tataagggat tttgccgatt
      361 tcggcctatt ggttaaaaaa tgagctgatt taacaaaaat ttaacgcgaa ttttaacaaa
      421 atattaacgc ttacaattta ggtggcactt ttcggggaaa tgtgcgcgga acccctattt
      481 gtttattttt ctaaatacat tcaaatatgt atccgctcat nncangatcc tttttaaccc
      541 atcacatata cctgccgttc actattattt agtgaaatga gatattatga tattttctga
      601 attgtgatta aaaaggcaac tttatgccca tgcaacagaa actataaaaa atacagagaa
      661 tgaaaagaaa cagatagatt ttttagttct ttaggcccgt agtctgcaaa tccttttatg
      721 attttctatc aaacaaaaga ggaaaataga ccagttgcaa tccaaacgag agtctaatag
      781 aatgaggtcg aaaagtaaat cgcgcgggtt tgttactgat aaagcaggca agacctaaaa
      841 tgtgtaaagg gcaaagtgta tactttggcg tcacccctta catattttag gtcttttttt
      901 attgtgcgta actaacttgc catcttcaaa caggagggct ggaagaagca gaccgctaac
      961 acagtacata aaaaaggaga catgaacgat gaacatcaaa aagtttgcaa aacaagcaac
     1021 agtattaacc tttactaccg cactgctggc aggaggcgca actcaagcgt ttgcgaaaga
     1081 aacgaaccaa aagccatata aggaaacata cggcatttcc catattacac gccatgatat
     1141 gctgcaaatc cctgaacagc aaaaaaatga aaaatatcaa gttcctgagt tcgattcgtc
     1201 cacaattaaa aatatctctt ctgcaaaagg cctggacgtt tgggacagct ggccattaca
     1261 aaacgctgac ggcactgtcg caaactatca cggctaccac atcgtctttg cattagccgg
     1321 agatcctaaa aatgcggatg acacatcgat ttacatgttc tatcaaaaag tcggcgaaac
     1381 ttctattgac agctggaaaa acgctggccg cgtctttaaa gacagcgaca aattcgatgc
     1441 aaatgattct atcctaaaag accaaacaca agaatggtca ggttcagcca cagttacatc
     1501 tgacggaaaa atccgtttat tctacactga tttctccggt aaacattacg gcaaacaaac
     1561 actgacaact gcacaagtta acgtatcagc atcagacagc tctttgaaca tcaacggtgt
     1621 agaggattat aaatcaatct ttgacggtga cggaaaaacg tatcaaaatg tacagcagtt
     1681 catcgatgaa ggcaactaca gctcaggcga caaccatacg ctgagagatc ctcactacgt
     1741 agaagataaa ggccacaaat acttagtatt tgaagcaaac actggaactg aagatggcta
     1801 ccaaggcgaa gaatctttat ttaacaaagc atactatggc aaaagcacat cattcttccg
     1861 tcaagaaagt caaaaacttc tgcaaagcga taaaaaacgc acggctgagt tagcaaacgg
     1921 cgctctcggt atgattgagc taaacgatga ttacacactg aaaaaagtga tgaaaccgct
     1981 gattgcatct aacacagtaa cagatgaaat tgaacgcgcg aacgtcttta aaatgaacgg
     2041 caaatggtac ctgttcactg actcccgcgg atcaaaaatg acgattgacg gcattacgtc
     2101 taacgatatt tacatgcttg gttatgtttc taattcttta actggcccat acaagccgct
     2161 gaacaaaact ggccttgtgt taaaaatgga tcttgatcct aacgatgtaa cctttactta
     2221 ctcacacttc gctgtacctc aagcgaaagg aaacaatgtc gtgattacaa gctatatgac
     2281 aaacagagga ttctacgcag acaaacaatc aacgtttgcg ccaagcttcc tgctgaacat
     2341 caaaggcaag aaaacatctg ttgtcaaaga cagcatcctt gagcaaggac aattaacagt
     2401 taacaaataa aaacgcaaaa gaaaatgccg atattgacta ccggaagcag tgtgaccgtg
     2461 tgcttctcaa atgcctgatt caggctgtct atgtgtgact gttgagctgt aacaagttgt
     2521 ctcaggtgtt caatttcatg ttctagttgc tttgttttac tggtttcacc tgttctgtta
     2581 ggtgttacat gctgttcatc tgttacattg tcgatctgtt catggtgaac agctttaaat
     2641 gcaccaaaaa ctcgtaaaag ctctgatgta tctatctttt ttacaccgtt ttcatctgtg
     2701 catatggaca gttttccctt tgatatctaa cggtgaacag ttgttctact tttgtttgtt
     2761 agtcttgatg cttcactgat agatacaaga gccataagaa cctcagatcc ttccgtattt
     2821 agccagtatg ttctctagtg tggttcgttg tttttgcgtg agccatgaga acgaaccatt
     2881 gagatcatgc ttactttgca tgtcactcaa aaattttgcc tcaaaactgg tgagctgaat
     2941 ttttgcagtt aaagcatcgt gtagtgtttt tcttagtccg ttacgtaggt aggaatctga
     3001 tgtaatggtt gttggtattt tgtcaccatt catttttatc tggttgttct caagttcggt
     3061 tacgagatcc atttgtctat ctagttcaac ttggaaaatc aacgtatcag tcgggcggcc
     3121 tcgcttatca accaccaatt tcatattgct gtaagtgttt aaatctttac ttattggttt
     3181 caaaacccat tggttaagcc ttttaaactc atggtagtta ttttcaagca ttaacatgaa
     3241 cttaaattca tcaaggctaa tctctatatt tgccttgtga gttttctttt gtgttagttc
     3301 ttttaataac cactcataaa tcctcataga gtatttgttt tcaaaagact taacatgttc
     3361 cagattatat tttatgaatt tttttaactg gaaaagataa ggcaatatct cttcactaaa
     3421 aactaattct aatttttcgc ttgagaactt ggcatagttt gtccactgga aaatctcaaa
     3481 gcctttaacc aaaggattcc tgatttccac agttctcgtc atcagctctc tggttgcttt
     3541 agctaataca ccataagcat tttccctact gatgttcatc atctgaacgt attggttata
     3601 agtgaacgat accgtccgtt ctttcctcgt agggttttca atcgtggggt tgagtagtgc
     3661 cacacagcat aaaattagct tggtttcatg ctccgttaag tcatagcgac taatcgctag
     3721 ttcatttgct ttgaaaacaa ctaattcaga catacatctc aattggtcta ggtgatttta
     3781 atcactatac caattgagat gggctagtca atgataatta ctagtccttt tcctttgagt
     3841 tgtgggtatc tgtaaattct gctagacctt tgctggaaaa cttgtaaatt ctgctagacc
     3901 ctctgtaaat tccgctagac ctttgtgtgt tttttttgtt tatattcaag tggttataat
     3961 ttatagaata aagaaagaat aaaaaaagat aaaaagaata gatcccagcc ctgtgtataa
     4021 ctcactactt tagtcagttc cgcagtatta caaaaggatg tcgtaaacgc tgtttgctcc
     4081 tctacaaaac agaccttaaa accctaaagg cttaagtagc accctcgcaa gctcgggcaa
     4141 atcgctgaat attccttctg tctccgacca tccggcacct gagtcgctgt ctttttcgtg
     4201 acattcagtc cgctgcgctc acggctctgg cagtgaatgg gggtaaatgg cactacaggc
     4261 gccttttatg gattcatgca aggaaactac ccataataca agaaaagccc gtcacgggct
     4321 tctcagggcg ttttatggcg ggtctgctat gtggtgctat ctgacttttt gctgttcagc
     4381 agttcctgcc ctctgatttt ccagtctgac cacttcggat tatcccgtga caggtcattc
     4441 agactggcta atgcacccag taaggcagcg gtatcatcaa caggcttacc cgtcttactg
     4501 tcnggatcga cgctctccct tatgcgactc ctgcatccct ttcgtcttcg aataaatacc
     4561 tgtgacggaa gatcacttcg cagaataaat aaatcctggt gtccctgttg ataccgggaa
     4621 gccctgggcc aacttttggc gaaaatgaga cgttgatcgg cacgtaagag gttccaactt
     4681 tcaccataat gaaataagat cactaccggg cgtatttttt gagttatcga gattttcagg
     4741 agctaaggaa gctaaaatgg agaaaaaaat cactggatat accaccgttg atatatccca
     4801 atggcatcgt aaagaacatt ttgaggcatt tcagtcagtt gctcaatgta cctataacca
     4861 gaccgttcag ctggatatta cggccttttt aaagaccgta aagaaaaata agcacaagtt
     4921 ttatccggcc tttattcaca ttcttgcccg cctgatgaat gctcatccgg aattccgtat
     4981 ggcaatgaaa gacggtgagc tggtgatatg ggatagtgtt cacccttgtt acaccgtttt
     5041 ccatgagcaa actgaaacgt tttcatcgct ctggagtgaa taccacgacg atttccggca
     5101 gtttctacac atatattcgc aagatgtggc gtgttacggt gaaaacctgg cctatttccc
     5161 taaagggttt attgagaata tgtttttcgt ctcagccaat ccctgggtga gtttcaccag
     5221 ttttgattta aacgtggcca atatggacaa cttcttcgcc cccgttttca ccatgggcaa
     5281 atattatacg caaggcgaca aggtgctgat gccgctggcg attcaggttc atcatgccgt
     5341 ttgtgatggc ttccatgtcg gcagaatgct taatgaatta caacagtact gcgatgagtg
     5401 gcagggcggg gcgtaatttt tttaaggcag ttattggtgc ccttaaacgc ctggttgcta
     5461 cgcctgaata agtgataata agcggatgaa tggcagaaat tcgaaagcaa attcgacccg
     5521 gtcgtcggtt cagggcaggg tcgttaaata gccgcttatg tctattgctg gtttaatcgg
     5581 tacccgggga tcgcggccgc cccgaaccca actgatgcag tatcccgggc gctacaacat
     5641 gatctcagtg atgttatcgg tcaggaacaa ggaaagcgag gactggaaat taccgctgct
     5701 ggcgggcaca accttttact gattgggccg ccgggaacag gtaaaacaat gctcgccagc
     5761 cgtattaatg gcctgttgcc agatttaagc aatgaagagg cactggagag tgctgcgata
     5821 ttaagtctgg taaatgctga atcagtacaa aaacaatggc ggcagcgccc gttccgctca
     5881 cctcatcaca gtgcatcgtt aactgcgatg gtaggcggtg gcgcaattcc agggcccggt
     5941 gaaatttcgc tggcgcataa cggcgtgctt tttcttgatg agctacctga atttgaacgg
     6001 cgtacaccgg atgccttgcg agagccgatt gaatccgggc agatccatct ttcacgcaca
     6061 cgagcaaaaa taacctatcc agcccgtttc cagcttgttg cagcgatgaa tcccagccct
     6121 accgggcatt atcagggaaa ccataaccgc tgcacgccag aacagacatt acgttatctc
     6181 aaccggctct cggggccctt tctcgaccgc ttcgatctct cactggagat cccattacca
     6241 ccccccggca ctttgagtaa aacggtagtg ccgggagaaa gcagcgccac cattaaacaa
     6301 cgcgtaatgg ccgccagaga gcgccaattt aagcggcaga ataaactgaa tgcctggctg
     6361 gatagtccgg aaatacgcca attctgcaaa cttgagagcg aagatgcgat gtggttggaa
     6421 ggaacactga tccatctggg gttatcgatt cgtgcctggc agcggttatt gaaagttgca
     6481 cgaaccattg ctgatattga tcagtctgac attatcacac gtcagcattt gcaggaggca
     6541 gttagctatc gagcgattga ccgtttgctc atccatctgc agaaactact gacataaaaa
     6601 aagggcattt cgcccttttt attaatcgtc agaatcggtg tagtcttcag caccttcaac
     6661 ctgcggttta ccgcggaaag ggtgtgaaaa cgttttggac gcttaatacg cgtcatatac
     6721 ttggaccaca cgcgttctgc ttctgtcact ggctcacgtt cgccacggca tactgctacg
     6781 aagagtttct cttcctcggt aaccggctcg cgtttgccaa gatccaactc attgaaggca
     6841 taaccatgac gctcaagcag ttgtgcctct ttgatggtga aatcaccatg acgagagaat
     6901 ccacgtggat aatgtttatt gtcgaaatat cgattagtcg tcgtaaagct ttccgccatc
     6961 ctgcacgctc ctaattcttt gaccgagcta gttatggcgc ggagtattag ttacgcttga
     7021 cagagtgtaa aacaaaacat ttaaatcata acgacaaata attttgcgga gagcactgtg
     7081 gatgttataa atttggagtg tgaaggttat tgcgtgtggt aaaacagctg catgaacgcc
     7141 agcttgatct tcttattacc actgaagcgc ccaaaatgga cgaatttagt agtcagttgc
     7201 tgggatattt cactttagcg ctttatacca gtgccccttc aaaactaaag ggagatctta
     7261 attatctgcg acttgagtgg gggccagatt ttcaacagca tgaggcaggt ttgatcggtg
     7321 ctgacgaagt gcccattctg acaaccagtt ctgctgaact ggcacagcaa cagattgcga
     7381 tgcttaatgg ttgcacctgg ctacccgtca gctgggcgcg taaaaaaggc ggcctgcata
     7441 ccgttgtcga tagcacaaca ctttcacggc cgctttatgc catatggctg caaaatagcg
     7501 ataaaaatgc gttgattcgc gatcttttga aaattaacgt gctggatgaa gtgtattaat
     7561 atgaatggct ggcaaggatg ccggtagaag gatttacttc ggagagggtt atttcagata
     7621 aaaaaaatcc ttacgtttcg ctaaggatga tttctggcag gggcggagag actcgaactc
     7681 ccaacacccg gttttggaga ccggtgctct accaattgaa ctacgcccct aattagggtg
     7741 gcggaacgga cgggactcga acccgcgacc ccctgcgtga caggcaggta ttctaaccga
     7801 ctgaactacc gctccaccga attcttttac aaccaccggt tttatgaccg gcTGACCCCT
     7861 CGTTGCTTAT CCGTAACATC TCGATGCTCC ACATCAGATG AGACGAGGTA ATCAAATATT
     7921 TTTATGTCTT TGATTTTATC CTGAGACATA TATTTACTAA GGTACTTTGT CATTTGTGGA
     7981 TTGTGACTTA TGACCATATC ACAGGTAGCA AGCCGCACAG AATCACTACC CCCTCCTCCT
     8041 CTTAATTCAT CAATATCATG AATCAGAGGT ACTATTCTAA ATTTTAGAAG GCGGTGAAAG
     8101 AATGACAATA TATGCCAAAA TGGTTTGGCC ATCGGGAAAT TGAAAATTAA AACATCTTTA
     8161 TTTTCAAGAC CGCAGAGAAA TGTACTAAGC TTAACAGAAC TAATAATTCT CTGGACTACT
     8221 CCACCCCATA GAGGAATGTT AACAACAGAA ATGTTTTCAT AATCTGAAGC AATGTCCAGT
     8281 GCATCTTTTC TTGCTTTAAA TCCAGCATCG CGTCTAGAGA AATTTAAATC ATTCAAAAAA
     8341 TACATTTTCA CTTTATTTTC TGGGCCTTAA GAAATTGAGA GAATACTATG ATACAAAGAG
     8401 TTATTTGTAT CCAACTGCTA ATATTAGTCA TGAAGCTTTC ATGATAAAAA ATGAAAGAAA
     8461 AGGTATAAAT AAAATATGAA TAAAATATTT TCACAGATAT GTAATTTCGA GACAATCTCC
     8521 ATAAAACACC TGAAATACAG CCATGAATAA CCATCATCAA ATAGCTTAGC TCCGGCCCCG
     8581 AGTGGTGAAG TTTATGTCTG GGCTGAGCAC CGTGGTCGCA GAGGAGGGCG GCGAGGCCAC
     8641 CTTCCAGTGC GTGGTGTCCC CCAGTGATGT GGCAGTCGTG TGGTTCCGGG ACGGTGCCCT
     8701 GCTTCAGCCC AGCGAGAAGT TTGCCATATC ACAGAGTGGC GCCAGCCACA GCCTGACCAT
     8761 CTCAGACCTG GTGCTGGAGG ACGCGGGCCA GATCACCGTG GAGGCTGAGG GCGCCTCATC
     8821 CTCTGCTGCC CTGAGGGTCC GAGGTGAGTG TGGGGGGCAG CAGGATTTGC CTGGCTGGCC
     8881 AGGGCTCCTT GCACAGGCAC CTCCCCTGTG GGCTGGTTCT GAGTGGGCAC CTGGAACTGC
     8941 TGTCCTGTTA CGGCTGGTCC GGCTGACCTC AGGAGACACG GGGTGTGTGG GCTGCAGAGA
     9001 GGAGACTCCG GTAGGCTGGA TGGGCCAGGT GCCTTCTCTT GGTATAGAGA AGATACAATC
     9061 CTGCAGTTGC ACCTGGTGGG GAATGGGGGG AGGCTGAGGC AATCCAGGGA GGCTTTCTGG
     9121 AGTAGGTGGG TGCATACTTA GCCTGATGGA TGGCAGGGAA GAGAGAGTGG GGTTAGCACC
     9181 AGTGCAAGCA GTGACATGGG CTTCCCATGC TGCTGAAGCC AGAAGCCAGA ACTTGCCCTG
     9241 AAGGGAAGTG GGAGTCATGG CAGGTTCTAG AGTAAGGGAG TGATGCAGCA GATTCACCTT
     9301 CTGCGGAGTT GACGGGTGGC CTGAGGCAGA GAGGCCCGCC AGCGCCTCTT CCTTAACCTG
     9361 CGCAGGAGTC CTGGGCTTTG CTAAACCGCC GTTGCGCCTG GGGAAGCTCT GTCTTCCCCC
     9421 CTCTGCAGTT CCTGCCAGTG CTACTAGTGG GGATCACGTC TAGGATTTCG AGGCACAAGG
     9481 GCCTGGCGTC TTGTTCAGAG CAGGGGAGCT GGAGGTGGGA GCGGGGCTTA AGGAAGCTTC
     9541 CTGGTTTCCT CGCTTAAAGT CGCACCCGGG AGGGTGCGCA GCTGCGGCCC GCGTGTGGCC
     9601 AGGGCCGCGC TGTTTGGATT GGGATCCCGG GGCGCGGTGC CGGCAGCTCT GCCTGGGCCC
     9661 GGCTCAGGGC AGGCGCCGGG GCTGTGCGGG CCCTCTGTAC CTTGGCTTGT CCGTGGAGGA
     9721 GGGCGAGGGC CGCCGTGACC TCCCCTCTCC TGCGACCCCA GAGGCGCCTG TGCTGTTCAA
     9781 AAAGAAGCTG GAGCCGCAGA CGGTGGAGGA GCGGAGCTCG GTGACCCTGG AGGTGGAGCT
     9841 GACGCGGCCG TGGCCGGAGC TGAGGTGGAC ACGGAACGCG ACGGCCCTGG CGCCGGGAAA
     9901 GAACGTGGAG ATCCACGCCG AGGGCGCCCG CCACCGCCTG GTTCTGCACA ACGTAGGTTT
     9961 TGCCGACCGT GGCTTCTTTG GCTGCGAGAC GCCGGATGAC AAGACACAGG CCAAACTCAC
    10021 CGTGGAGAGT GAGCCGCGGG CGGGAAGGGC GGGGCATCGA GGAGGAGTGA GGAGGGAGGC
    10081 GGGGCATTGA GGATTAGTGA GGACGTAGGC GGGGTGCTGA GGGGAGGAGG GAGGAGGGGC
    10141 ACTGAGGAAG AGGGAGCGGA AAAGAGAGGA GGGAGGTGGG GCGCTGAGGG GAAGAGAGAG
    10201 GAGGGAGGTG GGGCACTGAG GGGAGGAGGG AGGAGCGAGG TGGGACACTG AGGGGAGTGG
    10261 CGGGCCCTCT GGAAGGGCCG TAGGGTTGGG AGAGGGGCAG GTCTCCCGCC CGAGGGGCGA
    10321 GCGGTGGGGG TAGGCGTGGG GCGGCTTCCC GGCCCTCCCC GAGCTCCTGG GGAAGCCGGC
    10381 TGTGCCCCAG GGTTCTAAAG GCGGTGGTCT CAGAGCAGCG GCTGACCCGT GACACCGCGT
    10441 GTGCACCGCA GTGCGCCAGG TACGGCTCGT ACGGGGCCTG CAGGCAGTGG AGGCACGGGA
    10501 GCAGGGCACG GCTACCATGG AGGTGCAGCT GTCGCATGCG GACGTGGATG GCAGCTGGAC
    10561 TCGTGACGGT CTGCGGTTCC AGCAGGGGCC CACGTGCCAC CTGGCTGTGC GGGGCCCCAT
    10621 GCACACCCTC ACACTCTCGG GGCTGCGGCC AGAGGATAGT GGCCTTATGG TCTTCAAGGC
    10681 CGAAGGAGTG CACACGTCGG CGCGGCTCGT GGTCACCGGT GCGTTGGGGG GCCGGCAGGG
    10741 CACAGCACAG AGCACGCCTG CCTGTCCCGA GGGGGCCCCG GGAAGGTCGG TGGGTTCTCT
    10801 GGGGACCTAG ATGAGCCAGC TCCGTATAAC TCCGTCCAGC TGGGGCACTG CCCCACCCCT
    10861 GTCCCTGTCC CCATCCTGAA GGCTTCTCCA AGCCCTTTTT CTCTTCCCAC CTCCTCCTTC
    10921 CTCCTCCCCA GAGCTTCCCG TGAGCTTCAG CCGCCCGCTG CAGGACGTGG TGACCACTGA
    10981 GAAGGAGAAG GTTACCCTGG AGTGCGAGCT GTCGCGTCCT AATGTGGATG TGCGCTGGCT
    11041 GAAGGTGCCT CCCTGCCGAC CCCACTCGGT TGCCTCCTCC CCTCCTCTCA TGTGGGCGGG
    11101 CCCAAGCAGA ACCCCAGGGC TGGACCACCT GAGTGCCTGA CTCGGCCTCT GCCCTGCACA
    11161 GGACGGTGTG GAGCTGCGGG CAGGCAAGAC GATGGCCATC GCAGCCCAGG GCGCCTGCAG
    11221 GAGCCTCACC ATTTACCGGT GCGAGTTCGC GGATCAGGGA GTGTATGTGT GTGATGCCCA
    11281 TGATGCCCAG AGCTCTGCCT CCGTGAAGGT ACAAGGTGAG GGCTGCGTGG GGCATGTGGG
    11341 GCATGGCAGG TATGGGCACC TCCTCCTGTC CTCCGTGTCC CCCAGCCAGG GGCTTGGCAG
    11401 CTCTACTTTC ACCTGCACAA CCCTTGGCAT GCTGGGGCAC TGGGTGGGGG GTGCTGGGAG
    11461 CAGCTCTGTG TGTCCGGGTG TGGCAGGGCC TCCCTTGCCA CCCTAGGCCG CAACATCCAG
    11521 ATCGTGAGGC CCCTGGAGGA TGTGGAAGTG ATGGAGAAGG ACGGTGCCAC CTTCTCCTGT
    11581 GAGGTCTCCC ACGACGAAGT GCCTGGCCAG TGGTTCTGGG AGGGCAGTAA ACTGCGGCCC
    11641 ACTGACAACG TGCGCATCCG CCAGGAAGGT TCGAGGACAG GCGGCTGTAG CAGGCACGGC
    11701 CCGGCCCCCA GGTCTTCCTC TGCCCCCGCC CATACTGAGC CGCCTTTGTC CCCAGGAAGG
    11761 ACATACACTC TCATCTACCG GAGAGTCCTG GCGGAAGATG CAGGAGAGAT CCAATTTGTA
    11821 GCCGAAAATG CAGAATCGCG AGCCCAGCTC CGAGTGAAGG GTGAGGTGGG GGCTGAGGGG
    11881 AGGGCGGGGC TGGACGGTGT GCATGTGTGG CCAGCTGGCT CAGCACAGGC CCGGACGCCC
    11941 CAGGCCTGCT CTCAGGACGA GGACAcctcg gtaccaaatt ccagaaaaga ggcctcccga
    12001 aaggggggcc ttttttcgtt ttggtccgaa gttcctatac tttctagaga ataggaactt
    12061 cggaatagga acttcaagat ccccttatta gaagaactcg tcaagaaggc gatagaaggc
    12121 gatgcgctgc gaatcgggag cggcgatacc gtaaagcacg aggaagcggt cagcccattc
    12181 gccgccaagc tcttcagcaa tatcacgggt agccaacgct atgtcctgat agcggtccgc
    12241 cacacccagc cggccacagt cgatgaatcc agaaaagcgg ccattttcca ccatgatatt
    12301 cggcaagcag gcatcgccat gggtcacgac gagatcctcg ccgtcgggca tgcgcgcctt
    12361 gagcctggcg aacagttcgg ctggcgcgag cccctgatgc tcttcgtcca gatcatcctg
    12421 atcgacaaga ccggcttcca tccgagtacg tgctcgctcg atgcgatgtt tcgcttggtg
    12481 gtcgaatggg caggtagccg gatcaagcgt atgcagccgc cgcattgcat cagccatgat
    12541 ggatactttc tcggcaggag caaggtgaga tgacaggaga tcctgccccg gcacttcgcc
    12601 caatagcagc cagtcccttc ccgcttcagt gacaacgtcg agcactgctg cgcaaggaac
    12661 gcccgtcgtg gccagccacg atagccgcgc tgcctcgtcc tgcagttcat tcagggcacc
    12721 ggacaggtcg gtcttgacaa aaagaaccgg gcgcccctgc gctgacagcc ggaacacggc
    12781 ggcatcagag cagccgattg tctgttgtgc ccagtcatag ccgaatagcc tctccaccca
    12841 agcggccgga gaacctgcgt gcaatccatc ttgttcaatc atgcgaaacg atcctcatcc
    12901 tgtctcttga tcagatcttg atcccctgcg ccatcagatc cttggcggca agaaagccat
    12961 ccagtttact ttgcagggct tcccaacctt accagagggc gccccagcag gcaattccgg
    13021 ttcgcttgct gtccataaaa ccgcccagtc tagctatcgc catgtaagcc cactgcaagc
    13081 tacctgcttt ctctttgcgc ttgcgttttc ccttgtccag atagcccagt agctgacatt
    13141 catccggggt cagcaccgtt tctgcggact ggctttctac gtgttccgct tcctttagca
    13201 gcccttgcgc cctgagtgct tgcggcagcg tgagcttcaa aagcgctctg aagttcctat
    13261 actttctaga gaataggaac ttctttatag ctagctccct atcagtgata gagattgaca
    13321 tccctatcag tgatagagat actgagcaca catagattaa agaggagaaa ttacatatgg
    13381 tgagcaaggg cgaggaggat aacatggcct ctctcccagc gacacatgag ttacacatct
    13441 ttggctccat caacggtgtg gactttgaca tggtgggtca gggcaccggc aatccaaatg
    13501 atggttatga ggagttaaac ctgaagtcca ccaagggtga cctccagttc tccccctgga
    13561 ttctggtccc tcatatcggg tatggcttcc atcagtacct gccctaccct gacgggatgt
    13621 cgcctttcca ggccgccatg gtagatggct ccggatacca agtccatcgc acaatgcagt
    13681 ttgaagatgg tgcctccctt actgttaact accgctacac ctacgaggga agccacatca
    13741 aaggagaggc ccaggtgaag gggactggtt tccctgctga cggtcctgtg atgaccaact
    13801 cgctgaccgc tgcggactgg tgcaggtcga agaagactta ccccaacgac aaaaccatca
    13861 tcagtacctt taagtggagt tacaccactg gaaatggcaa gcgctaccgg agcactgcgc
    13921 ggaccaccta cacctttgcc aagccaatgg cggctaacta tctgaagaac cagccgatgt
    13981 acgtgttccg taagacggag ctcaagcact ccaagaccga gctcaacttc aaggagtggc
    14041 aaaaggcctt taccgatgtg atgggcatgg acgagctgta caagtaagta atacgactca
    14101 ctatagacac tctttcccta cacgacgctc ttccgatctg gcgcgcctac caccgtcaaa
    14161 aaaaacggcg ctttttagcg ccgtttttat ttttcaacct tCAGTGCACA GTTCTTCGTG
    14221 GAAGGTGCAG GCAGGGAGGG CAGCTCTGCA GGTTGCTTTT GTTGGGGGGA GTCTCCCAGG
    14281 TCCATGGTTT GCCCTACACT CCTGGAGACG CTGGGTCTGG GCAGCTCAGG AGGATGCTAG
    14341 CATGCATCTA GCAGGGCGGG GGCTTGTTCC CAGGAAGGAA CCCTGCCGGA GGGGCAGCAT
    14401 GTCCTATCCG CGGGATCCGC CAGCGACTGC TCCTCCCCAA CAGAGCAATC CATCACCATT
    14461 GTGCGGGGTC TGCAGGACGT GACAGTGATG GAGCCCGCTC CTGCCTGGTT TGAGTGTGAG
    14521 ACCTCCATCC CCTCAGTGCG GCCACCTAAG TGGCTCCTGG GGAAGACGGT GTTGCAGGCT
    14581 GGGGGGAACG TGGGCCTGGA GCAGGAGGGC ACGGTGCACC GGCTGATGCT GCGGCGGACC
    14641 TGCTCCACCA TGACCGGGCC CGTGCACTTC ACCGTTGGCA AGTCGCGCTC CTCTGCCCGC
    14701 CTGGTGGTCT CAGGTGAGCA CTCCCGCCCC GGTGGGTGGA CGTGGGGCAG AGCCACAAGA
    14761 GGACAAGGTT CAGGGCTGTT GGGAGGCCTG GACAGGGCTG TGGGTGGGTA CAGGGCAGGG
    14821 CCATGGGAGG AGAAGGCTCA GGGCAGTGAC AACACAGTTC AGGGCCACAG ATGGATATCA
    14881 ATTAGGGCCA GGGGAGGACA CAGTTCAGGA CTGCAGAGGA CACAGCTCAG GGCCAGGGGA
    14941 AGACATAGTT CAGGGAATGG TGGACACAGC TCAGGGCCAG GGGCGGACAC AGTTCAAGGC
    15001 CATAGGTGAG CAGGCTCAGG GCTTGGCAGG CAGGGCAGGG TGATTGGTTC CTGTGGTGCC
    15061 GTGGCCCAGC CTCTCCCCAC TCCCTGCAGA CATCCCCGTA GTCCTCACAC GGCCGTTGGA
    15121 GCCCAAGACA GGGCGTGAGC TGCAGTCAGT GGTCCTGTCC TGCGACTTCC GGCCAGCCCC
    15181 CAAGGCTGTG CAGTGGTACA AGGATGACAC GCCCCTGTCT CCCTCTGAGA AGTTTAAGAT
    15241 GAGCCTGGAG GGTCAGATGG CTGAGCTGCG CATCCTCCGG CTCATGCCTG CTGATGCTGG
    15301 TGTCTACCGG TGCCAGGCGG GCAGTGCCCA CAGCAGCACT GAGGTCACTG TGGAAGGTGG
    15361 GGCATGAGGG GCATGGGGCT ACTGAGAGGG TTTTGGGGAG GGGTTGCCTG GTGATGTGGA
    15421 CACTGAGGCC CGGTGTGTCT CTTGCAGCGC GGGAGGTGAC AGTGACAGGG CCGCTACAGG
    15481 ATGCAGAGGC CACGGAGGAG GGCTGGGCCA GCTTCTCCTG TGAGCTGTCC CACGAGGATG
    15541 AGGAGGTCGA GTGGTCGCTC AACGGGATGC CCCTGTACAA CGACAGCTTC CATGAGATCT
    15601 CACACAAGGG CCGGCGCCAC ACGCTGGTAC TGAAGAGCAT CCAGCGGGCT GATGCGGGCA
    15661 TAGTACGCGC CTCCTCCCTG AAGGTGTCGA CCTCTGCCCG CCTGGAGGTC CGAGGTGAGT
    15721 CATCCCACGA GTCTTCGGGA CTCCCCACTA GGAATGGGAC AGGCGCTGGC CTCCCTCACC
    15781 CTCCTATCCC TCCTGCAGTG AAGCCGGTGG TGTTCCTGAA GGCGCTGGAT GACCTGTCCG
    15841 CAGAGGAGCG CGGCACCCTG GCCCTGCAGT GTGAAGTCTC TGACCCCGAG GCCCATGTGG
    15901 TGTGGCGCAA AGATGGCGTG CAGCTGGGCC CCAGTGACAA GTATGACTTC CTGCACACGG
    15961 CGGGCACGCG GGGGCTCGTG GTGCATGACG TGAGCCCTGA AGACGCCGGC CTGTACACCT
    16021 GCCACGTGGG CTCCGAGGAG ACCCGGGCCC GGGTCCGCGT GCACGGTGTG TGGCTGCAGG
    16081 CACGGCAGAG CTCAGGGAAG GGAGGCGTGC TGGGTGGGCA TGGATGTGGG GCCAGCCACT
    16141 ACCTGGGTGG CCCACATCAT TCTCTGAGAT TGAAGGGCTG CTCTGCTGAG CCGGGGAGGT
    16201 CAGGGGAGCC TTCTGGGGGA GCCATGGCTT GATGTGGTCC TGTGAGGCCT GGGTGCAAGC
    16261 AGGTGGACCC GGGGACAGTG GGTCCCGGAG CCAGAAATTG TCCCCGGAGC CAGGGTTGGA
    16321 GGCTGTGCTG TCCCTGCCCG CTGGTCCCGA CGACATAGCC TGGGGATGTT GCCCTGTACC
    16381 AGGGGACGTG TCTGCATGGA AGTCATCAGG CCACTGTGGG GACACCAGTG GGGATAGCCA
    16441 GGGAGAAGCC GAGATGCCAG GCAGGGGCTG TGAGTAGGCC ACGTCTCTGT CCTTCACGGG
    16501 GCCCCAGCAA GGCCCTAAGG CCACTGGGCT GGCAGGGTAG AGCCATCCCT GAACCCAGCC
    16561 CTGCAGCCTT GGGGGCGTGC GTGCCCTGGA ACCTGTCCTG CTTTTCAGGG GAAGTTCCCT
    16621 CAACTGCAGG GTGGCTACCT GGCCCCCTCT GTGTGTGTGC CCGGTCCCAG TGGCATCCTG
    16681 GTGTGGGTGA CAGGTGGTGT AACCAGCCTG TTTGCTGGTC CTTGACAGTC TTGTAACGAG
    16741 ATGGGAAGGG GCAGGAGGCA TGGTGAGTTT GTCCTGGAGC TGGGACTAGC CTGCCTGGAG
    16801 GCCCCTCATC CGGGGTCCTG TGCCTCCTCT CCTCCCTGTG ATGACCATGG GTTCTCCCTC
    16861 TCCCTGCCAC ACTGATTGGA TCAGAGCTGT TGGTTATGCA GATGCCAGGG GCAGCCAGCT
    16921 CCAGCAGAGG GGCATCTACT CATTGGCTGG TGCAATGTGG CACCCTGTCC CCCAGGGCCT
    16981 GGCCTCTCCC AGGGTCTGGC ACCTCCCAGG GTTTGGTCCC TGTGGGGTCT GGTCCCTCTA
    17041 AGGAATCCAG CTCCTCCTGG CGTCTGGTCC CTGTGGGCTC TGATCCCTCC TAGGGTCTGG
    17101 TCCCTTGGGC TCTGATCCCT CCCAGGGTCT GGCCCTTCCT AGGTCTGGCC CAGGGCAGTG
    17161 CTGTCCTCTT GCCTGGCCTG ACAGTCTCTG ATGGCCCGCA GATCTGCACG TGGGCATCAC
    17221 CAAGAGGCTG AAGACAATGG AGGTGCTGGA AGGGGAAAGC TGCAGCTTTG AGTGCGTCCT
    17281 GTCCCACGAG AGTGCCAGCG ACCCGGCCAT GTGGACAGTC GGTGGGAAGA CAGTGGGCAG
    17341 CTCCAGCCGC TTCCAGGCCA CACGTCAGGG CCGAAAATAC ATCCTGGTGG TCCGGGAGGC
    17401 TGCACCAAGT GATGCCGGGG AGGTGGTCTT CTCTGTGCGG GGCCTCACCT CCAAGGCCTC
    17461 ACTCATTGTC AGAGGTAGGC AGGGCCTGCC GGACGGGGGC TTATCACCTG GGCTGAGGAC
    17521 GGAAATATAA ACATAATCCG AAAAAGCAGT ATAAACATTT GTTGGCAAAC CCACCCACAC
    17581 AAATTCTTTA TGCAACGACA TAGAGACTCC ACCTGTTAAT AGCCCCATCA GCCTTTCAAA
    17641 AAACCAAAAG ACATGAGAAC TGGCAGAGTT AGATACTTGC TGAAAATAAA ACTCCTGAAA
    17701 CGCGATTATA GGGCTGACCA AATACATGGA TAGATAATAT GCCATCCCCC CAGGCAGTCC
    17761 ACGTAAAAAG AGCATATACA AGGAGAATAG AACACCTACA GCTGTAATAA GATAAACATA
    17821 ATGTTTTACT CTATTAACAC CTACGATGAA TGCATAAGAG ATGATAACCA TAAAGACAAT
    17881 TTGCTTACCA GTATTCAGTA TAATTGCAAA GATGAATACA ATAAAAACAA GTAAAGTAAA
    17941 TGTTTTACTT ACCTTTGTAT TAGTAAATTT TTTAGACCAA ATAAATAAAG CAAAAGTAGT
    18001 TAGAATGATT GGCTGCATGT ATGCTGAGAA ATTTCTTGAT GTGTCTTCAA CATCAGCATC
    18061 TCTTATCAAA TTCATATAGC TAAGTAAGCT AGTCCCGAAC TGGTAGTTAC TTAACCTCAT
    18121 GCATATATAT ATCATCGAAA AAGAAATAAC TAACAAGCCT ACATTATGCA CTTTCTTCGA
    18181 TGGTATGCTA TAAATAGCAT TATTGACTTT TCTGATATTT AGATCTAATA CACTTTCCGT
    18241 CAATAAACAT GACAGGGTga tttaatctgt atcaggctga aaatcttctc tcatccgcca
    18301 aaacatcttc ggcgttgtaa ggttaagcct cacggttcat tagtaccggt tagctcaacg
    18361 catcgctgcg cttacacacc cggcctatca acgtcgtcgt cttcaacgtt ccttcaggac
    18421 tctcaaggag tcagggagaa ctcatctcgg ggcaagtttc gtgcttagat gctttcagca
    18481 cttatctctt ccgcatttag ctaccgggca gtgccattgg catgacaacc cgaacaccag
    18541 tgatgcgtcc actccggtcc tctcgtacta ggagcagccc ccctcagttc tccagcgccc
    18601 acggcagata gggaccgaac tgtctcacga cgttctaaac ccagctcgcg taccacttta
    18661 aatggcgaac agccataccc ttgggaccta cttcagctcc aggatgtgat gagccgacat
    18721 cgaggtgcca aacaccgccg tcgatatgaa ctcttgggcg gtatcagcct gttatccccg
    18781 gagtaccttt tatccgttga gcgatggccc ttccattcag aaccaccgga tcactatgac
    18841 ctgctttcgc acctgggatc ctctagagtc gaccggagaa tggcgcgcgc cctgtagcgg
    18901 c
//
