# Supplementary material for: Genetic context effects can override canonical cis regulatory elements in Escherichia coli
Source: bioRxiv preprint, doi:10.1101/2022.03.07.483377, version 1 (2022-03-08)
Supplement: Data S1 [file 483377_file03.zip › pSAS71 PubExport.gb]

LOCUS       pSAS71_PubExport       19186 bp ds-DNA     circular     08-APR-2021
DEFINITION  .
FEATURES             Location/Qualifiers
     rep_origin      1..307
                     /label=""
                     /ApEinfo_revcolor=#b4abac
                     /ApEinfo_fwdcolor=#b4abac
     promoter        500..520
                     /label=""
                     /ApEinfo_revcolor=#346ee0
                     /ApEinfo_fwdcolor=#346ee0
     CDS             543..2434
                     /label=""
                     /ApEinfo_revcolor=#ffef86
                     /ApEinfo_fwdcolor=#ffef86
     CDS             complement(2803..3753)
                     /label=""
                     /ApEinfo_revcolor=#ffef86
                     /ApEinfo_fwdcolor=#ffef86
     CDS             4757..5413
                     /label="CmR"
                     /ApEinfo_revcolor=#ffef86
                     /ApEinfo_fwdcolor=#ffef86
     CDS             4757..5416
                     /label=""
                     /ApEinfo_revcolor=#ffef86
                     /ApEinfo_fwdcolor=#ffef86
     primer          5531..5550
                     /label="p1566"
                     /note="sequence: cagggcagggtcgttaaata"
                     /ApEinfo_revcolor=#ff9ccd
                     /ApEinfo_fwdcolor=#ff9ccd
     CDS             5749..6597
                     /label=""
                     /ApEinfo_revcolor=#ffef86
                     /ApEinfo_fwdcolor=#ffef86
     primer          7729..7750
                     /label="pKOV back4chk F"
                     /note="sequence: ctaattagggtggcggaacgga"
                     /ApEinfo_revcolor=#f58a5e
                     /ApEinfo_fwdcolor=#f58a5e
     primer_bind     complement(7833..7852)
                     /label="pKOV back R"
                     /ApEinfo_revcolor=#75c6a9
                     /ApEinfo_fwdcolor=#75c6a9
     primer          complement(7833..7852)
                     /label="pKOV back R"
                     /note="sequence: gccggtcataaaaccggtgg"
                     /ApEinfo_revcolor=#b1ff67
                     /ApEinfo_fwdcolor=#b1ff67
     primer          7853..7874
                     /label="wbbH GA pKOV F"
                     /note="sequence: tttacaaccaccggttttatgaccggcTGACCCCTCGTTGCTTATCCGT"
                     /ApEinfo_revcolor=#c7b0e3
                     /ApEinfo_fwdcolor=#c7b0e3
     primer          7853..7874
                     /label="wbbH hom F"
                     /note="sequence: TGACCCCTCGTTGCTTATCCGT"
                     /ApEinfo_revcolor=#c7b0e3
                     /ApEinfo_fwdcolor=#c7b0e3
     misc_feature    7853..8574
                     /label="wbbH homology region"
                     /ApEinfo_revcolor=#d6b295
                     /ApEinfo_fwdcolor=#d6b295
     primer          8301..8322
                     /label="wbbH chk F"
                     /note="sequence: TCCAGCATCGCGTCTAGAGAAA"
                     /ApEinfo_revcolor=#c7b0e3
                     /ApEinfo_fwdcolor=#c7b0e3
     misc_feature    8538..8574
                     /label="wbbH int H1"
                     /ApEinfo_revcolor=#f58a5e
                     /ApEinfo_fwdcolor=#f58a5e
     primer          complement(8555..8574)
                     /label="wbbH-pKOV back R"
                     /note="sequence: CGGAGCTAAGCTATTTGATG"
                     /ApEinfo_revcolor=#b1ff67
                     /ApEinfo_fwdcolor=#b1ff67
     primer          8575..8596
                     /label="35rep wbbH H1 F"
                     /note="sequence: CAGCCATGAATAACCATCATCAAATAGCTTAGCTCCGAGCCAATCCCTGCTACCTCCGG"
                     /ApEinfo_revcolor=#85dae9
                     /ApEinfo_fwdcolor=#85dae9
     primer          8575..8596
                     /label="35rep nfi H1 F"
                     /note="sequence: TCCGGCGTTCGTGCGCTATACAGCAAATCAGCCCTAATAGCCAATCCCTGCTACCTCCGG"
                     /ApEinfo_revcolor=#b4abac
                     /ApEinfo_fwdcolor=#b4abac
     primer          8575..8596
                     /label="rep35 A Sc F"
                     /note="sequence: TACAACCACCGGTTTTATGACCGGCAGCCAATCCCTGCTACCTCCGG"
                     /ApEinfo_revcolor=#c7b0e3
                     /ApEinfo_fwdcolor=#c7b0e3
     misc_feature    8575..12021
                     /label="35%fragA"
                     /ApEinfo_revcolor=#c6c9d1
                     /ApEinfo_fwdcolor=#c6c9d1
     primer          complement(8763..8784)
                     /label="35rFLchk5' R"
                     /note="sequence: AGGCAGATGAAAAGCACGCCCC"
                     /ApEinfo_revcolor=#c7b0e3
                     /ApEinfo_fwdcolor=#c7b0e3
     primer          11014..11037
                     /label="35rep 1kb wbbH H1 F"
                     /note="sequence: AGCCATGAATAACCATCATCAAATAGCTTAGCTCCGCCTTACCAGGATTATCTAGTATCC"
                     /ApEinfo_revcolor=#c7b0e3
                     /ApEinfo_fwdcolor=#c7b0e3
     primer          11014..11037
                     /label="35rep 1kb nfi H1 F"
                     /note="sequence: CGGCGTTCGTGCGCTATACAGCAAATCAGCCCTAATCCTTACCAGGATTATCTAGTATCC"
                     /ApEinfo_revcolor=#b7e6d7
                     /ApEinfo_fwdcolor=#b7e6d7
     primer          complement(11237..11258)
                     /label="35r1kchk5' R"
                     /note="sequence: TCTGTTTACCAATGGCCGGGCT"
                     /ApEinfo_revcolor=#c7b0e3
                     /ApEinfo_fwdcolor=#c7b0e3
     primer          complement(12000..12021)
                     /label="rep35 A Sc R"
                     /note="sequence: TCTTTTCTGGAATTTGGTACCGAGGACTGGGAACTCGATGTCCGCCA"
                     /ApEinfo_revcolor=#c7b0e3
                     /ApEinfo_fwdcolor=#c7b0e3
     terminator      12022..12083
                     /label="L3S2P21"
                     /ApEinfo_revcolor=#ffef86
                     /ApEinfo_fwdcolor=#ffef86
     misc_recomb     12084..12117
                     /label="FRT site"
                     /ApEinfo_revcolor=#9eafd2
                     /ApEinfo_fwdcolor=#9eafd2
     CDS             complement(12147..12935)
                     /label="neomycin_phosphotransferase_ORF(NPT_II) Selectable marker|CDS"
                     /ApEinfo_revcolor=#9eafd2
                     /ApEinfo_fwdcolor=#9eafd2
     promoter        complement(13027..13076)
                     /label="neomycin_kanamycin_promoter_region Promoter|promoter"
                     /ApEinfo_revcolor=#c6c9d1
                     /ApEinfo_fwdcolor=#c6c9d1
     misc_recomb     13306..13339
                     /label="FRT site"
                     /ApEinfo_revcolor=#f58a5e
                     /ApEinfo_fwdcolor=#f58a5e
     gap             13340..13345
                     /label=""
                     /ApEinfo_revcolor=#b1ff67
                     /ApEinfo_fwdcolor=#b1ff67
     promoter        13346..13409
                     /label="pTET01"
                     /ApEinfo_revcolor=#b7e6d7
                     /ApEinfo_fwdcolor=#b7e6d7
     gap             13410..13411
                     /label=""
                     /ApEinfo_revcolor=#d6b295
                     /ApEinfo_fwdcolor=#d6b295
     RBS             13412..13432
                     /label="RBS B0030"
                     /ApEinfo_revcolor=#d6b295
                     /ApEinfo_fwdcolor=#d6b295
     CDS             13433..14144
                     /label="mNeonGreen"
                     /ApEinfo_revcolor=#b1ff67
                     /ApEinfo_fwdcolor=#b1ff67
     CDS             13433..14144
                     /label="Translation 13433-14144"
     misc_feature    14020..14040
                     /label="tempR"
                     /ApEinfo_revcolor=#ffef86
                     /ApEinfo_fwdcolor=#ffef86
     promoter        14145..14162
                     /label="T7"
                     /ApEinfo_revcolor=#9eafd2
                     /ApEinfo_fwdcolor=#9eafd2
     misc_feature    14163..14195
                     /label="Illumina sequencing adapter"
                     /ApEinfo_revcolor=#faac61
                     /ApEinfo_fwdcolor=#faac61
     gap             14196..14203
                     /label=""
                     /ApEinfo_revcolor=#75c6a9
                     /ApEinfo_fwdcolor=#75c6a9
     terminator      14204..14257
                     /label="ECK120026481 Bidirectional"
                     /ApEinfo_revcolor=#ffef86
                     /ApEinfo_fwdcolor=#ffef86
     primer          14258..14279
                     /label="rep35 Sc B F"
                     /note="sequence: AGCGCCGTTTTTATTTTTCAACCTTTGGTCCCCATACAAACCGAGGT"
                     /ApEinfo_revcolor=#c7b0e3
                     /ApEinfo_fwdcolor=#c7b0e3
     misc_feature    14258..17804
                     /label="35%fragB"
                     /ApEinfo_revcolor=#b4abac
                     /ApEinfo_fwdcolor=#b4abac
     primer          15026..15047
                     /label="35r1kchk3' F"
                     /note="sequence: GTACTGGGAATGGCCGCCTACG"
                     /ApEinfo_revcolor=#c7b0e3
                     /ApEinfo_fwdcolor=#c7b0e3
     primer          complement(15327..15346)
                     /label="35rep 1kb nfi H2 R"
                     /note="sequence: AGTTCTCAAATACGGAAATTATCCGCAGTTTACCTGAGCCTCCGCCTAAATTGTTAT"
                     /ApEinfo_revcolor=#75c6a9
                     /ApEinfo_fwdcolor=#75c6a9
     primer          complement(15327..15346)
                     /label="35rep 1kb wbbH H2 R"
                     /note="sequence: GTTTATACTGCTTTTTCGGATTATGTTTATATTTCCGGCCTCCGCCTAAATTGTTAT"
                     /ApEinfo_revcolor=#d6b295
                     /ApEinfo_fwdcolor=#d6b295
     primer          17650..17672
                     /label="35rFLchk3' F"
                     /note="sequence: TGGAGGAAAAACTGAGCTGGGCT"
                     /ApEinfo_revcolor=#c7b0e3
                     /ApEinfo_fwdcolor=#c7b0e3
     primer          complement(17783..17804)
                     /label="35rep nfi H2 R"
                     /note="sequence: AGTTCTCAAATACGGAAATTATCCGCAGTTTACCTGACCTCATTTCGGGCGTTGCCTCA"
                     /ApEinfo_revcolor=#b7e6d7
                     /ApEinfo_fwdcolor=#b7e6d7
     primer          complement(17783..17804)
                     /label="35rep wbbH H2 R"
                     /note="sequence: GTTTATACTGCTTTTTCGGATTATGTTTATATTTCCGCCTCATTTCGGGCGTTGCCTCA"
                     /ApEinfo_revcolor=#faac61
                     /ApEinfo_fwdcolor=#faac61
     primer          complement(17783..17804)
                     /label="rep35 B Sc R"
                     /note="sequence: TTTTCAGCCTGATACAGATTAAATCCCTCATTTCGGGCGTTGCCTCA"
                     /ApEinfo_revcolor=#c7b0e3
                     /ApEinfo_fwdcolor=#c7b0e3
     primer          17805..17827
                     /label="wbbH-pKOV back F"
                     /note="sequence: CGGAAATATAAACATAATCCGAA"
                     /ApEinfo_revcolor=#d59687
                     /ApEinfo_fwdcolor=#d59687
     misc_feature    complement(17805..17841)
                     /label="wbbH int H2"
                     /ApEinfo_revcolor=#f58a5e
                     /ApEinfo_fwdcolor=#f58a5e
     primer          complement(17845..17866)
                     /label="pSAS71 35%rep-wbbH 17845-17866 REV 1"
                     /note="sequence: TGTGTGGGTGGGTTTGCCAACA"
                     /ApEinfo_revcolor=#c7b0e3
                     /ApEinfo_fwdcolor=#c7b0e3
     primer          complement(18521..18543)
                     /label="wbbH GA pKOV R"
                     /note="sequence: gaagattttcagcctgatacagattaaatcACCCTGTCATGTTTATTGACGGA"
                     /ApEinfo_revcolor=#c7b0e3
                     /ApEinfo_fwdcolor=#c7b0e3
     primer          complement(18521..18543)
                     /label="wbbH I-sceI R"
                     /note="sequence: TAGGGATAACAGGGTAATACCCTGTCATGTTTATTGACGGA"
                     /ApEinfo_revcolor=#c6c9d1
                     /ApEinfo_fwdcolor=#c6c9d1
     primer_bind     18544..18561
                     /label=""
                     /ApEinfo_revcolor=#75c6a9
                     /ApEinfo_fwdcolor=#75c6a9
     primer          18544..18565
                     /label="pKOVback fix4GC F"
                     /note="sequence: gatttaatctgtatcaggctga"
                     /ApEinfo_revcolor=#b7e6d7
                     /ApEinfo_fwdcolor=#b7e6d7
     primer_bind     19141..19160
                     /label="pKOV back F"
                     /ApEinfo_revcolor=#75c6a9
                     /ApEinfo_fwdcolor=#75c6a9
     primer          complement(19149..19168)
                     /label="p1567"
                     /note="sequence: ccattctccggtcgactcta"
                     /ApEinfo_revcolor=#ff9ccd
                     /ApEinfo_fwdcolor=#ff9ccd
ORIGIN
        1 nnnnnnnnnn nnnnnnnnnn nnnnnnnnnn nnnnnnnnnn nnnnnnnnnn nnnnnnnnnn
       61 nnnnnnnnnn nnnnnnnnnn nnnnnnnnnn nnnnnnnnnn nnnnnnncnn nnnnnnnnnn
      121 nnnnnnnnnn nnnnnnnnnn nnnnnnnnnn nnnnnnnnnn nnnnnnnnnn nnnnnnnnnn
      181 nnnnnnnnnn nnnnnnnnna nnnnnnnnnn nnnnnnnnnn nnnnnnnnnn nnnnnnnnnn
      241 nnnnnnnnnc ctttgacgtt ggagtccacg ttctttnnnn nnnnnnnnnn nnnnnnnnnn
      301 nnnnnnnnnn nnnaccctat ctcggtctat tcttttgatt tataagggat tttgccgatt
      361 tcggcctatt ggttaaaaaa tgagctgatt taacaaaaat ttaacgcgaa ttttaacaaa
      421 atattaacgc ttacaattta ggtggcactt ttcggggaaa tgtgcgcgga acccctattt
      481 gtttattttt ctaaatacat tcaaatatgt atccgctcat nncangatcc tttttaaccc
      541 atcacatata cctgccgttc actattattt agtgaaatga gatattatga tattttctga
      601 attgtgatta aaaaggcaac tttatgccca tgcaacagaa actataaaaa atacagagaa
      661 tgaaaagaaa cagatagatt ttttagttct ttaggcccgt agtctgcaaa tccttttatg
      721 attttctatc aaacaaaaga ggaaaataga ccagttgcaa tccaaacgag agtctaatag
      781 aatgaggtcg aaaagtaaat cgcgcgggtt tgttactgat aaagcaggca agacctaaaa
      841 tgtgtaaagg gcaaagtgta tactttggcg tcacccctta catattttag gtcttttttt
      901 attgtgcgta actaacttgc catcttcaaa caggagggct ggaagaagca gaccgctaac
      961 acagtacata aaaaaggaga catgaacgat gaacatcaaa aagtttgcaa aacaagcaac
     1021 agtattaacc tttactaccg cactgctggc aggaggcgca actcaagcgt ttgcgaaaga
     1081 aacgaaccaa aagccatata aggaaacata cggcatttcc catattacac gccatgatat
     1141 gctgcaaatc cctgaacagc aaaaaaatga aaaatatcaa gttcctgagt tcgattcgtc
     1201 cacaattaaa aatatctctt ctgcaaaagg cctggacgtt tgggacagct ggccattaca
     1261 aaacgctgac ggcactgtcg caaactatca cggctaccac atcgtctttg cattagccgg
     1321 agatcctaaa aatgcggatg acacatcgat ttacatgttc tatcaaaaag tcggcgaaac
     1381 ttctattgac agctggaaaa acgctggccg cgtctttaaa gacagcgaca aattcgatgc
     1441 aaatgattct atcctaaaag accaaacaca agaatggtca ggttcagcca cagttacatc
     1501 tgacggaaaa atccgtttat tctacactga tttctccggt aaacattacg gcaaacaaac
     1561 actgacaact gcacaagtta acgtatcagc atcagacagc tctttgaaca tcaacggtgt
     1621 agaggattat aaatcaatct ttgacggtga cggaaaaacg tatcaaaatg tacagcagtt
     1681 catcgatgaa ggcaactaca gctcaggcga caaccatacg ctgagagatc ctcactacgt
     1741 agaagataaa ggccacaaat acttagtatt tgaagcaaac actggaactg aagatggcta
     1801 ccaaggcgaa gaatctttat ttaacaaagc atactatggc aaaagcacat cattcttccg
     1861 tcaagaaagt caaaaacttc tgcaaagcga taaaaaacgc acggctgagt tagcaaacgg
     1921 cgctctcggt atgattgagc taaacgatga ttacacactg aaaaaagtga tgaaaccgct
     1981 gattgcatct aacacagtaa cagatgaaat tgaacgcgcg aacgtcttta aaatgaacgg
     2041 caaatggtac ctgttcactg actcccgcgg atcaaaaatg acgattgacg gcattacgtc
     2101 taacgatatt tacatgcttg gttatgtttc taattcttta actggcccat acaagccgct
     2161 gaacaaaact ggccttgtgt taaaaatgga tcttgatcct aacgatgtaa cctttactta
     2221 ctcacacttc gctgtacctc aagcgaaagg aaacaatgtc gtgattacaa gctatatgac
     2281 aaacagagga ttctacgcag acaaacaatc aacgtttgcg ccaagcttcc tgctgaacat
     2341 caaaggcaag aaaacatctg ttgtcaaaga cagcatcctt gagcaaggac aattaacagt
     2401 taacaaataa aaacgcaaaa gaaaatgccg atattgacta ccggaagcag tgtgaccgtg
     2461 tgcttctcaa atgcctgatt caggctgtct atgtgtgact gttgagctgt aacaagttgt
     2521 ctcaggtgtt caatttcatg ttctagttgc tttgttttac tggtttcacc tgttctgtta
     2581 ggtgttacat gctgttcatc tgttacattg tcgatctgtt catggtgaac agctttaaat
     2641 gcaccaaaaa ctcgtaaaag ctctgatgta tctatctttt ttacaccgtt ttcatctgtg
     2701 catatggaca gttttccctt tgatatctaa cggtgaacag ttgttctact tttgtttgtt
     2761 agtcttgatg cttcactgat agatacaaga gccataagaa cctcagatcc ttccgtattt
     2821 agccagtatg ttctctagtg tggttcgttg tttttgcgtg agccatgaga acgaaccatt
     2881 gagatcatgc ttactttgca tgtcactcaa aaattttgcc tcaaaactgg tgagctgaat
     2941 ttttgcagtt aaagcatcgt gtagtgtttt tcttagtccg ttacgtaggt aggaatctga
     3001 tgtaatggtt gttggtattt tgtcaccatt catttttatc tggttgttct caagttcggt
     3061 tacgagatcc atttgtctat ctagttcaac ttggaaaatc aacgtatcag tcgggcggcc
     3121 tcgcttatca accaccaatt tcatattgct gtaagtgttt aaatctttac ttattggttt
     3181 caaaacccat tggttaagcc ttttaaactc atggtagtta ttttcaagca ttaacatgaa
     3241 cttaaattca tcaaggctaa tctctatatt tgccttgtga gttttctttt gtgttagttc
     3301 ttttaataac cactcataaa tcctcataga gtatttgttt tcaaaagact taacatgttc
     3361 cagattatat tttatgaatt tttttaactg gaaaagataa ggcaatatct cttcactaaa
     3421 aactaattct aatttttcgc ttgagaactt ggcatagttt gtccactgga aaatctcaaa
     3481 gcctttaacc aaaggattcc tgatttccac agttctcgtc atcagctctc tggttgcttt
     3541 agctaataca ccataagcat tttccctact gatgttcatc atctgaacgt attggttata
     3601 agtgaacgat accgtccgtt ctttcctcgt agggttttca atcgtggggt tgagtagtgc
     3661 cacacagcat aaaattagct tggtttcatg ctccgttaag tcatagcgac taatcgctag
     3721 ttcatttgct ttgaaaacaa ctaattcaga catacatctc aattggtcta ggtgatttta
     3781 atcactatac caattgagat gggctagtca atgataatta ctagtccttt tcctttgagt
     3841 tgtgggtatc tgtaaattct gctagacctt tgctggaaaa cttgtaaatt ctgctagacc
     3901 ctctgtaaat tccgctagac ctttgtgtgt tttttttgtt tatattcaag tggttataat
     3961 ttatagaata aagaaagaat aaaaaaagat aaaaagaata gatcccagcc ctgtgtataa
     4021 ctcactactt tagtcagttc cgcagtatta caaaaggatg tcgtaaacgc tgtttgctcc
     4081 tctacaaaac agaccttaaa accctaaagg cttaagtagc accctcgcaa gctcgggcaa
     4141 atcgctgaat attccttctg tctccgacca tccggcacct gagtcgctgt ctttttcgtg
     4201 acattcagtc cgctgcgctc acggctctgg cagtgaatgg gggtaaatgg cactacaggc
     4261 gccttttatg gattcatgca aggaaactac ccataataca agaaaagccc gtcacgggct
     4321 tctcagggcg ttttatggcg ggtctgctat gtggtgctat ctgacttttt gctgttcagc
     4381 agttcctgcc ctctgatttt ccagtctgac cacttcggat tatcccgtga caggtcattc
     4441 agactggcta atgcacccag taaggcagcg gtatcatcaa caggcttacc cgtcttactg
     4501 tcnggatcga cgctctccct tatgcgactc ctgcatccct ttcgtcttcg aataaatacc
     4561 tgtgacggaa gatcacttcg cagaataaat aaatcctggt gtccctgttg ataccgggaa
     4621 gccctgggcc aacttttggc gaaaatgaga cgttgatcgg cacgtaagag gttccaactt
     4681 tcaccataat gaaataagat cactaccggg cgtatttttt gagttatcga gattttcagg
     4741 agctaaggaa gctaaaatgg agaaaaaaat cactggatat accaccgttg atatatccca
     4801 atggcatcgt aaagaacatt ttgaggcatt tcagtcagtt gctcaatgta cctataacca
     4861 gaccgttcag ctggatatta cggccttttt aaagaccgta aagaaaaata agcacaagtt
     4921 ttatccggcc tttattcaca ttcttgcccg cctgatgaat gctcatccgg aattccgtat
     4981 ggcaatgaaa gacggtgagc tggtgatatg ggatagtgtt cacccttgtt acaccgtttt
     5041 ccatgagcaa actgaaacgt tttcatcgct ctggagtgaa taccacgacg atttccggca
     5101 gtttctacac atatattcgc aagatgtggc gtgttacggt gaaaacctgg cctatttccc
     5161 taaagggttt attgagaata tgtttttcgt ctcagccaat ccctgggtga gtttcaccag
     5221 ttttgattta aacgtggcca atatggacaa cttcttcgcc cccgttttca ccatgggcaa
     5281 atattatacg caaggcgaca aggtgctgat gccgctggcg attcaggttc atcatgccgt
     5341 ttgtgatggc ttccatgtcg gcagaatgct taatgaatta caacagtact gcgatgagtg
     5401 gcagggcggg gcgtaatttt tttaaggcag ttattggtgc ccttaaacgc ctggttgcta
     5461 cgcctgaata agtgataata agcggatgaa tggcagaaat tcgaaagcaa attcgacccg
     5521 gtcgtcggtt cagggcaggg tcgttaaata gccgcttatg tctattgctg gtttaatcgg
     5581 tacccgggga tcgcggccgc cccgaaccca actgatgcag tatcccgggc gctacaacat
     5641 gatctcagtg atgttatcgg tcaggaacaa ggaaagcgag gactggaaat taccgctgct
     5701 ggcgggcaca accttttact gattgggccg ccgggaacag gtaaaacaat gctcgccagc
     5761 cgtattaatg gcctgttgcc agatttaagc aatgaagagg cactggagag tgctgcgata
     5821 ttaagtctgg taaatgctga atcagtacaa aaacaatggc ggcagcgccc gttccgctca
     5881 cctcatcaca gtgcatcgtt aactgcgatg gtaggcggtg gcgcaattcc agggcccggt
     5941 gaaatttcgc tggcgcataa cggcgtgctt tttcttgatg agctacctga atttgaacgg
     6001 cgtacaccgg atgccttgcg agagccgatt gaatccgggc agatccatct ttcacgcaca
     6061 cgagcaaaaa taacctatcc agcccgtttc cagcttgttg cagcgatgaa tcccagccct
     6121 accgggcatt atcagggaaa ccataaccgc tgcacgccag aacagacatt acgttatctc
     6181 aaccggctct cggggccctt tctcgaccgc ttcgatctct cactggagat cccattacca
     6241 ccccccggca ctttgagtaa aacggtagtg ccgggagaaa gcagcgccac cattaaacaa
     6301 cgcgtaatgg ccgccagaga gcgccaattt aagcggcaga ataaactgaa tgcctggctg
     6361 gatagtccgg aaatacgcca attctgcaaa cttgagagcg aagatgcgat gtggttggaa
     6421 ggaacactga tccatctggg gttatcgatt cgtgcctggc agcggttatt gaaagttgca
     6481 cgaaccattg ctgatattga tcagtctgac attatcacac gtcagcattt gcaggaggca
     6541 gttagctatc gagcgattga ccgtttgctc atccatctgc agaaactact gacataaaaa
     6601 aagggcattt cgcccttttt attaatcgtc agaatcggtg tagtcttcag caccttcaac
     6661 ctgcggttta ccgcggaaag ggtgtgaaaa cgttttggac gcttaatacg cgtcatatac
     6721 ttggaccaca cgcgttctgc ttctgtcact ggctcacgtt cgccacggca tactgctacg
     6781 aagagtttct cttcctcggt aaccggctcg cgtttgccaa gatccaactc attgaaggca
     6841 taaccatgac gctcaagcag ttgtgcctct ttgatggtga aatcaccatg acgagagaat
     6901 ccacgtggat aatgtttatt gtcgaaatat cgattagtcg tcgtaaagct ttccgccatc
     6961 ctgcacgctc ctaattcttt gaccgagcta gttatggcgc ggagtattag ttacgcttga
     7021 cagagtgtaa aacaaaacat ttaaatcata acgacaaata attttgcgga gagcactgtg
     7081 gatgttataa atttggagtg tgaaggttat tgcgtgtggt aaaacagctg catgaacgcc
     7141 agcttgatct tcttattacc actgaagcgc ccaaaatgga cgaatttagt agtcagttgc
     7201 tgggatattt cactttagcg ctttatacca gtgccccttc aaaactaaag ggagatctta
     7261 attatctgcg acttgagtgg gggccagatt ttcaacagca tgaggcaggt ttgatcggtg
     7321 ctgacgaagt gcccattctg acaaccagtt ctgctgaact ggcacagcaa cagattgcga
     7381 tgcttaatgg ttgcacctgg ctacccgtca gctgggcgcg taaaaaaggc ggcctgcata
     7441 ccgttgtcga tagcacaaca ctttcacggc cgctttatgc catatggctg caaaatagcg
     7501 ataaaaatgc gttgattcgc gatcttttga aaattaacgt gctggatgaa gtgtattaat
     7561 atgaatggct ggcaaggatg ccggtagaag gatttacttc ggagagggtt atttcagata
     7621 aaaaaaatcc ttacgtttcg ctaaggatga tttctggcag gggcggagag actcgaactc
     7681 ccaacacccg gttttggaga ccggtgctct accaattgaa ctacgcccct aattagggtg
     7741 gcggaacgga cgggactcga acccgcgacc ccctgcgtga caggcaggta ttctaaccga
     7801 ctgaactacc gctccaccga attcttttac aaccaccggt tttatgaccg gcTGACCCCT
     7861 CGTTGCTTAT CCGTAACATC TCGATGCTCC ACATCAGATG AGACGAGGTA ATCAAATATT
     7921 TTTATGTCTT TGATTTTATC CTGAGACATA TATTTACTAA GGTACTTTGT CATTTGTGGA
     7981 TTGTGACTTA TGACCATATC ACAGGTAGCA AGCCGCACAG AATCACTACC CCCTCCTCCT
     8041 CTTAATTCAT CAATATCATG AATCAGAGGT ACTATTCTAA ATTTTAGAAG GCGGTGAAAG
     8101 AATGACAATA TATGCCAAAA TGGTTTGGCC ATCGGGAAAT TGAAAATTAA AACATCTTTA
     8161 TTTTCAAGAC CGCAGAGAAA TGTACTAAGC TTAACAGAAC TAATAATTCT CTGGACTACT
     8221 CCACCCCATA GAGGAATGTT AACAACAGAA ATGTTTTCAT AATCTGAAGC AATGTCCAGT
     8281 GCATCTTTTC TTGCTTTAAA TCCAGCATCG CGTCTAGAGA AATTTAAATC ATTCAAAAAA
     8341 TACATTTTCA CTTTATTTTC TGGGCCTTAA GAAATTGAGA GAATACTATG ATACAAAGAG
     8401 TTATTTGTAT CCAACTGCTA ATATTAGTCA TGAAGCTTTC ATGATAAAAA ATGAAAGAAA
     8461 AGGTATAAAT AAAATATGAA TAAAATATTT TCACAGATAT GTAATTTCGA GACAATCTCC
     8521 ATAAAACACC TGAAATACAG CCATGAATAA CCATCATCAA ATAGCTTAGC TCCGAGCCAA
     8581 TCCCTGCTAC CTCCGGCAAT GACGGCTGTG GTAACTTATG TGACTGTAGC GACTTATCCA
     8641 ACGAATCCTC ACTCGTGTTC ACAGTACCTA AGTTGGGGCT ACTGACAATT ATAGCACCAG
     8701 GGCTACTGTG ACCACTTTTC TTTCCAATAT CTTCAGTCGG CTTTAGTGCG TTTTGAAGAA
     8761 ATGGGGCGTG CTTTTCATCT GCCTCTGCAA TGTTGGGACT TGAAATGACA GTCTTTGATT
     8821 CTGCGCCACA ATTAAGTCTC TTAGCGTCAG TTAAAGACCT ATTTTCTGAT AGAGTCTTAG
     8881 TACTCAAACC TCCAGCAAAA AAATCAAGAC TATCGAGTGG TAGTACTCTA CGTCTATTTA
     8941 ATTTTCGCTT CTTCGAGACT ACTGGACTAG CTTCAACTTC AGGTGCACGA GATGTTTTCA
     9001 AAATAGTAGA CATTCCTTCA GAAATTTGAT CAAATTTNNN NNNNNNNNNN NNNNNNNNNN
     9061 NNNNNNNNNN NNNNNNNNNN NNNNNNNNNN NNNNNNNNNN NNNNNNNNNN NNNNNNNNNN
     9121 NNNNNNNNNN NNNNNNNNNN NNNNNNNNNN NNNNNNNNNN NNNNNNNNNN NNNNNNNNNN
     9181 NNNNNNNNNN NNNNNNNNNN NNNNNNNNNN NNNNNNNNNN NNNNNNNNNN NNNNNNNNNN
     9241 NNNNNNNNNN NNNNNNNNNN NNNNNNNNNN NNNNNNNNNN NNNNNNNNNN NNNNNNNNNN
     9301 NNNNNNNNNN NNNNNNNNNN NNNNNNNNNN NNNNNNNNNN NNNNNNNNNN NNNNNNNNNN
     9361 NNNNNNNNNN NNNNNNNNNN NNNNNNNNNN NNNNNNNNNN NNNNNNNNNN NNNNNNNNNN
     9421 NNNNNNNNNN NNNNNNNNNN NNNNNNNNNN NNNNNNNNNN NNNNNNNNNN NNNNNNNNNN
     9481 NNNNNNNNNN NNNNNNNNNN NNNNNNNNNN NNNNNNNNNN NNNNNNNNNN NNNNNNNNNN
     9541 NNNNNNNNNN NNNNNNNNNN NNNNNNNNNN NNNNNNNNNN NNNNNNNNNN NNNNNNNNNN
     9601 NNNNNNNNNN NNNNNNNNNN NNNNNNNNNN NNNNNNNNNN NNNNNNNNNN NNNNNNNNNN
     9661 NNNNNNNNNN NNNNNNNNNN NNNNNNNNNN NNNNNNNNNN NNNNNNNNNN NNNNNNNNNN
     9721 NNNNNNNNNN NNNNNNNNNN NNNNNNNNNN NNNNNNNNNN NNNNNNNNNN NNNNNNNNNN
     9781 NNNNNNNNNN NNNNNNNNNN NNNNNNNNNN NNNNNNNNNN NNNNNNNNNN NNNNNNNNNN
     9841 NNNNNNNNNN NNNNNNNNNN NNNNNNNNNN NNNNNNNNNN NNNNNNNNNN NNNNNNNNNN
     9901 NNNNNNNNNN NNNNNNNNNN NNNNNNNNNN NNNNNNNNNN NNNNNNNNNN NNNNNNNNNN
     9961 NNNNNNNNNN NNNNNNNNNN NNNNNNNNNN NNNNNNNNNN NNNNNNNNNN NNAAATTTAT
    10021 AGTTATCACC TTCTCAGTAT TGTTGCTCAT CTATTACAAA ATTCTGCTTA TTTGGTTTAC
    10081 GCATTGCTTT TCATAGAAAA AAAGGGCTCC CCATATAAAT TTAAGAAAAG TACTAATATT
    10141 TAGCGTAGTT AACAACTTTA CGAAAATGAA AATGAAATAT TTCTCGGAAA AGTATTATAT
    10201 ATTATACACG TCTCTACATT CCAAATAATT CTACGTTTCT TGGAGTAGTC TTAAGTTTAG
    10261 TGATGACGAT GGCGTTGTTA GTATCTATAC CGATTTCAAA TGATTCTGGT TTTGTACTGC
    10321 TATAGTCAGA GATATTTGCC TCCACCAGCT TACAAATTGC TTCAATACAA TAATGACACC
    10381 ATTCTACCGC AATTTGGGCA TTATAGTTAA GTTCCTTTTT ATTTGTAGGT AGACCTGGGT
    10441 GATTGAATTT CTTACATAAT AAGTCCCTTG AGTACCATTG AATGTCTAGT AATTGACCGC
    10501 TATGACTGTC CCTCAAACCT ATCATGATAT CTGAGTTCGG TAATAAACCC GTCTGTACCC
    10561 ACGTTTTCAG AAGTTTTCTC CTATGATTGG AATTGTGCAT TGATAATGGG GCAAAACACT
    10621 TTAGTTCTGT GTTTGTCTCC GAAACAGGAT TGAATGCATC CATTTCGCAG CGAATTAAAA
    10681 GACCAATTTC TTCTGAAAGT TTACTCTCTA CAAGAGAAAA AATAGGACAT TTAGAGCCAG
    10741 TTAAATCAGC GACTTTGGAA TTTTCGGTTA CCCAATTTTC AAATTCAAAT CCTGAATAGC
    10801 AAATTTTCTT CATATTTGGA TCATTTGAAT AAATGCCCTC TTTGGACATT TGAGAATCTT
    10861 TTTTTACATT TCTGCAAAAT GAAAGAAGGC CCGCCCCCAT ATAAGTTACA ATTAGTGACG
    10921 TTTGTCTATT TCGCCTGTTA AAGAGATGCA TAGTCAAATC TACGATATGA TGTCTTGTGG
    10981 TTACAACAGT AAATTTCTTG CCGATCTTAA AATCCTTACC AGGATTATCT AGTATCCAGT
    11041 TCTCAATGTA TGAAAAACAC GGTGATACAC TATCTAATTC GGATATTGTC ATGGGAACGA
    11101 ACTCATCAAT ATTAGCAAAT AAGTCATGGC CTAAATACGG GACTTTCCGC TTTTTTGCCT
    11161 CAAGAAGCGA GCTTTCATAC AATTCAGCAA TACTTTCTTT CAAATTTGGT ATAAGGTCTT
    11221 TGCGTAGGAT TGTATAAGCC CGGCCATTGG TAAACAGAGC TACTTCTTTA CTTTCATGAA
    11281 ATATATCTCT TGGTGGTTTC GTCAAAAAAT TGTGCATACC AGTATGCAGA AAAGACGTAT
    11341 ATGGGATACA TATAAGTTTC GGACGTCTCT TTCTATAATT GTCTCTCTGT TGTGAAGGCT
    11401 TCCTTGACGA AGATGAATCA GAAGTAGTTT TCTCTTTGCA TAATTTACTT TGGTGTCCTC
    11461 TCTCGAGATT GGGCACAGTA AGCAAATTTA TACCTTCTAA ATCTTTGGCC AATCCAAGAA
    11521 CAGCATCTTG TTCAGTTGAC ATAACTGAGT TTGGCTAGAA AGAAAACTTT GACATAAAAT
    11581 CATCGATACC TACAACTGGC GCTGTAATGC AACAATGCCA TTATAAAAGT AAAACATGCT
    11641 GCGAAAATTG CGGAAAAACT GGAAAAATCA ATAGTGGGGT AATCCCAGTT AGTTTGACAC
    11701 AATAATTTGG TGATTTTGGT GGAATAATCA TTATTTGTGA GGATACACCA ACGAAAAGAA
    11761 CCTTTTGTGG TAGTATGGTC CAACAATTGT ATTTGCAGGT TGGTACTAAC AACCTCTATA
    11821 AGTAGACGAT ACAAGAGTGA TCATATGGTA GGACACTCAG CTCAGCACAG ATCAAAAAGC
    11881 AGCTTAGTGT CTCACCTACT AATACTACTT ATCTTTATAA CGATTATTAT TGAAATGTGT
    11941 TTATATAATA AAATTTTTAA GAACCAAAGG TCGGATGATA TTAGAGACAA CTTTAACAAT
    12001 GGCGGACATC GAGTTCCCAG Tcctcggtac caaattccag aaaagaggcc tcccgaaagg
    12061 ggggcctttt ttcgttttgg tccgaagttc ctatactttc tagagaatag gaacttcgga
    12121 ataggaactt caagatcccc ttattagaag aactcgtcaa gaaggcgata gaaggcgatg
    12181 cgctgcgaat cgggagcggc gataccgtaa agcacgagga agcggtcagc ccattcgccg
    12241 ccaagctctt cagcaatatc acgggtagcc aacgctatgt cctgatagcg gtccgccaca
    12301 cccagccggc cacagtcgat gaatccagaa aagcggccat tttccaccat gatattcggc
    12361 aagcaggcat cgccatgggt cacgacgaga tcctcgccgt cgggcatgcg cgccttgagc
    12421 ctggcgaaca gttcggctgg cgcgagcccc tgatgctctt cgtccagatc atcctgatcg
    12481 acaagaccgg cttccatccg agtacgtgct cgctcgatgc gatgtttcgc ttggtggtcg
    12541 aatgggcagg tagccggatc aagcgtatgc agccgccgca ttgcatcagc catgatggat
    12601 actttctcgg caggagcaag gtgagatgac aggagatcct gccccggcac ttcgcccaat
    12661 agcagccagt cccttcccgc ttcagtgaca acgtcgagca ctgctgcgca aggaacgccc
    12721 gtcgtggcca gccacgatag ccgcgctgcc tcgtcctgca gttcattcag ggcaccggac
    12781 aggtcggtct tgacaaaaag aaccgggcgc ccctgcgctg acagccggaa cacggcggca
    12841 tcagagcagc cgattgtctg ttgtgcccag tcatagccga atagcctctc cacccaagcg
    12901 gccggagaac ctgcgtgcaa tccatcttgt tcaatcatgc gaaacgatcc tcatcctgtc
    12961 tcttgatcag atcttgatcc cctgcgccat cagatccttg gcggcaagaa agccatccag
    13021 tttactttgc agggcttccc aaccttacca gagggcgccc cagcaggcaa ttccggttcg
    13081 cttgctgtcc ataaaaccgc ccagtctagc tatcgccatg taagcccact gcaagctacc
    13141 tgctttctct ttgcgcttgc gttttccctt gtccagatag cccagtagct gacattcatc
    13201 cggggtcagc accgtttctg cggactggct ttctacgtgt tccgcttcct ttagcagccc
    13261 ttgcgccctg agtgcttgcg gcagcgtgag cttcaaaagc gctctgaagt tcctatactt
    13321 tctagagaat aggaacttct ttatagctag ctccctatca gtgatagaga ttgacatccc
    13381 tatcagtgat agagatactg agcacacata gattaaagag gagaaattac atatggtgag
    13441 caagggcgag gaggataaca tggcctctct cccagcgaca catgagttac acatctttgg
    13501 ctccatcaac ggtgtggact ttgacatggt gggtcagggc accggcaatc caaatgatgg
    13561 ttatgaggag ttaaacctga agtccaccaa gggtgacctc cagttctccc cctggattct
    13621 ggtccctcat atcgggtatg gcttccatca gtacctgccc taccctgacg ggatgtcgcc
    13681 tttccaggcc gccatggtag atggctccgg ataccaagtc catcgcacaa tgcagtttga
    13741 agatggtgcc tcccttactg ttaactaccg ctacacctac gagggaagcc acatcaaagg
    13801 agaggcccag gtgaagggga ctggtttccc tgctgacggt cctgtgatga ccaactcgct
    13861 gaccgctgcg gactggtgca ggtcgaagaa gacttacccc aacgacaaaa ccatcatcag
    13921 tacctttaag tggagttaca ccactggaaa tggcaagcgc taccggagca ctgcgcggac
    13981 cacctacacc tttgccaagc caatggcggc taactatctg aagaaccagc cgatgtacgt
    14041 gttccgtaag acggagctca agcactccaa gaccgagctc aacttcaagg agtggcaaaa
    14101 ggcctttacc gatgtgatgg gcatggacga gctgtacaag taagtaatac gactcactat
    14161 agacactctt tccctacacg acgctcttcc gatctggcgc gcctaccacc gtcaaaaaaa
    14221 acggcgcttt ttagcgccgt ttttattttt caaccttTGG TCCCCATACA AACCGAGGTT
    14281 TCATTTCCCT CACGACATAA ACTTGAAGCA AGTGTCTCAC ATTTACTATG CATTTTTCAA
    14341 AATAAACTCT AGAACTGGTG GTATAGAAAA CACGGATAGT TGGTCTGATC TAGAAATGAA
    14401 TTTGTATAAA TCGCTGGCAA TTAAAAATTC AGAACTAATT AAAGAAAGCT CGAACAATAG
    14461 TGTCCAAAAC ATCCTACCCT TAGGTTGCAT TGGTGAACTA TTTTATTTGA AGAATACCTG
    14521 TTCTGATAAG AAATTTAAAG TTATCATGTC AATTGGGGGC TGGTCTGATA GTGAAAATTT
    14581 CAAAATCATA ATTAAAGATG ATAAACTCTT ACAAAATTTT GTTGATTCGT CGGTGGAAAC
    14641 AATGTTCAGA TTAGGATTTG ATGGCATTGA TCTAGACTGG GAGTTCCCTG GTAACAATGA
    14701 ATCAGAACCT CGCGGATATC TGAAACTGGT CAGAATGCTG CGATTAAAAC TAAACAGCCT
    14761 CGAATCCCAA ATATTTGGGA AACGTACTGA AGATCATTTT CAATTATCTA TTGCGGCACC
    14821 TGCATTCAAG GATAAATTAT TTTACTTGCC AATCACAGAA ATTGATCAAT ATGTTGACTA
    14881 CTGGAATATG ATGACGTACG ATTATTATGG CTCGTGGTCA GAAACAACAG GATATCACAG
    14941 CAATCTATTC AGTGAGACGG AATTGAATGG AAACTTTGCC ATGCATTATA TGATCGATAG
    15001 ATTTGGCGTC AATTCTAGAA AATTAGTACT GGGAATGGCC GCCTACGGAA GAAGTTTCCA
    15061 TATCAAAGAT AACAAATTCG AACCATTCAA TCAAAATACT GTATTAATTA ACAAAATTTT
    15121 CAAAGGAGTG GGCAAGCCCA CTAAAGAAAT AGATAAAGCT GATGGCAAGG AGGGCATCTG
    15181 GCCTTACAAA AATTTACCAA AGATTGGTAC AATAGAACAA TACGATCCAA AATATGTTTC
    15241 AGCATATTGC TTTGATGAAA AAAATTCAAT ATTTATCAGT TATGATAACA CTAAATCAGT
    15301 CAAAACTAAG GCTGAATATG TGACACATAA CAATTTAGGC GGAGGCTTTT GGTGGGAGTC
    15361 ATGTGGTGAA GCTTATGCAA ATGAGTCAAG GTCGTTGATA AACGCATTTA ATGAAGGCTT
    15421 GCACTTTAAT GTGTCATCAA AACCATCAAT ATTTCAAGAT GTGAGAGTTA AAAAATATTA
    15481 CTTGAATAAA TATGGCGATG GCGGATTTTT ATCTCCATAT TTAAAGCATT TGGATTCAAG
    15541 AAAGCAATGA ATACGAATGT GGGCGTATAT AATAACAAAA AGTTTGGTCT ATTTATTATC
    15601 CACTCCGTAT ATGTATATAC ATATATACAA ATTTCGTTTA TTAATGTTAG AGGCTTATAA
    15661 AAAAAAGCTT GACTTTTCCT TATGTTTCAA AGAGAGGATT TTTGTTGTTA TTTTCATAAT
    15721 AGCATATCCA TTCTTGAAAA GACTTCAAAT ACACCAGCAA TAACTTCCAA TTGTAAATCA
    15781 TGACCAGGAT TGTTTTCTAT CTCTTCTTTA ACTTCCTTGT TTAAATTAAC GGAGACACCT
    15841 AACTCAGTTT CCTTTTCTAA ATCAAATGGG TATTGCGAAA ATTGTGCCAT TATTTCTTCA
    15901 GCTCTACTAA TTGCCTTATC TCTCTTCTCA TATTCCAACG TAGTCAGGAC ATTCTCCAAT
    15961 ACGTTTGCCC CATATGATCC ACATATTAAA GCTAAAGTTC TAATGATTTT GAAAGATGTT
    16021 GTCTCCGGAA AATATTCATT GTAACTTAAT TCCATGTTCC TCGATACGAG TACAGAAAGT
    16081 ACTCTGCGCT TAATGGCTTC TTTGCAGCTG GCGTCTGCAA TGGGGTGTGT CGCCATGTCA
    16141 AACAAAAAGA AATTTTTCAT TTCTGTTCTC AATACACCTT TATCGACCAA ACCTTTTGCC
    16201 AATCTTTCCC TTACTTGTTT CAATTGATAG TTGATCTTTA AAAGGTTCCA TGTTTCACCA
    16261 CTTAAAAGAT CAATCCAGTT AGAAATTGAC AAAGGTTCGT CGTTTTTCAT CAATTGCAAA
    16321 GTTTCATCCA GTAAAACTTC CCCAGTTTTG GAACTGTCAA TAACTTCAAT CAACCTTTCG
    16381 GAAAGATCGA ACCTTTTCCT GGCGGAATCA TCTAAGATTC TGATTTTACC TCTTAACGCT
    16441 AATTCTATAA TTATACAACC ACGCAAAGCA TATGAAATAC TATCATTCCA AAACGACAAA
    16501 TATCCTTCTC TATCTCTTAA GCCCATCAAT AAGACTTCTT CCATCAACGT TAACGTAGGG
    16561 ATATTGATGT TGTCTCTCAA TTTCGATTCT TCTGGGTCAT ATGCAATCTT TTTGTTTGTT
    16621 CCATTGTCAT CATCCCCGTC AACAGCAATA TTTGCGATTT TGTCTCCTTT GGTATTGTTA
    16681 GCAGAAGAAT GAATGGAGGA AGTATCTCCA GAATCCGCCC TATTGACTCT ACGACGTTGT
    16741 AAAGTAGACA TGATTTTTGC TTTGTATTTT TTTAGATAGT TTTTGTTTGA ATTCTTTTAC
    16801 GTTATCAGAT CAAAAGTTGT AATGAAAATA TAGCCAACAA TGAAACTGCT AATTTAGCTC
    16861 TATTTGTTAG CGTGGAAATT TGAAATTTAT TTTTAATCTA TAAATGCAGC AGCCCAAACC
    16921 GAAACAAAAG AATAAGTGAG TTGAACAGAG TAAGCAACGG GCCGATATAG AACTGAAAAA
    16981 GTCAACGTAC CCAGAAAGCA ATTAACTGCG ACACAAATAG ATGTCAATGT CCAAAAAGGA
    17041 TAGATAAACA AGATTACGAT CCAAGGCAGG GATCTAATTG TTTTTAGGTA AATGCGTACC
    17101 CATTAGCCTC TTTTTTTCAG TAGTAGTTGA CTGCTCAGGA AGTAAAAAAA TGAGCCAGAA
    17161 TTGATCATTA AAAACGAAAA AAGGGTAACT CTTCGGTGTA TTTTTTATTA TTATACCATA
    17221 GAGTACTGAA ATAATGTTTA ATTTGTCAAC GATTGAACTG ATGAACTAGG GATATTACCT
    17281 CCTGTTTTAT AATTGTTGCT AGTTTAAGAA TCGGCGAGAG TTATTTTGTG CTTGAAAACT
    17341 GTTTTTGATT CAAAAAAAAA ATGGGAGCCA AGACGTCAAA GCTTTCCAAA GATGACCTGA
    17401 CATGTTTGAA ACAATCCACC TATTTTGATA GAAGAGAAAT CCAGCAATGG CATAAAGGAT
    17461 TTTTGAGGGA TTGCCCTAGT GGCCAACTAG CTAGGGAAGA TTTTGTTAAG ATATACAAAC
    17521 AGTTTTTTCC ATTTGGTTCT CCTGAAGATT TTGCTAATCA CCTTTTTACA GTTTTTGATA
    17581 AAGACAACAA TGGATTCATA CATTTTGAAG AGTTTATCAC AGTTTTGAGT ACAACGTCCA
    17641 GAGGAACTTT GGAGGAAAAA CTGAGCTGGG CTTTCGAACT TTATGATTTG AACCATGATG
    17701 GATATATTAC ATTTGATGAA ATGCTAACCA TTGTGGCGAG TGTTTATAAA ATGATGGGGT
    17761 CTATGGTTAC ACTTAATGAG GATGAGGCAA CGCCCGAAAT GAGGCGGAAA TATAAACATA
    17821 ATCCGAAAAA GCAGTATAAA CATTTGTTGG CAAACCCACC CACACAAATT CTTTATGCAA
    17881 CGACATAGAG ACTCCACCTG TTAATAGCCC CATCAGCCTT TCAAAAAACC AAAAGACATG
    17941 AGAACTGGCA GAGTTAGATA CTTGCTGAAA ATAAAACTCC TGAAACGCGA TTATAGGGCT
    18001 GACCAAATAC ATGGATAGAT AATATGCCAT CCCCCCAGGC AGTCCACGTA AAAAGAGCAT
    18061 ATACAAGGAG AATAGAACAC CTACAGCTGT AATAAGATAA ACATAATGTT TTACTCTATT
    18121 AACACCTACG ATGAATGCAT AAGAGATGAT AACCATAAAG ACAATTTGCT TACCAGTATT
    18181 CAGTATAATT GCAAAGATGA ATACAATAAA AACAAGTAAA GTAAATGTTT TACTTACCTT
    18241 TGTATTAGTA AATTTTTTAG ACCAAATAAA TAAAGCAAAA GTAGTTAGAA TGATTGGCTG
    18301 CATGTATGCT GAGAAATTTC TTGATGTGTC TTCAACATCA GCATCTCTTA TCAAATTCAT
    18361 ATAGCTAAGT AAGCTAGTCC CGAACTGGTA GTTACTTAAC CTCATGCATA TATATATCAT
    18421 CGAAAAAGAA ATAACTAACA AGCCTACATT ATGCACTTTC TTCGATGGTA TGCTATAAAT
    18481 AGCATTATTG ACTTTTCTGA TATTTAGATC TAATACACTT TCCGTCAATA AACATGACAG
    18541 GGTgatttaa tctgtatcag gctgaaaatc ttctctcatc cgccaaaaca tcttcggcgt
    18601 tgtaaggtta agcctcacgg ttcattagta ccggttagct caacgcatcg ctgcgcttac
    18661 acacccggcc tatcaacgtc gtcgtcttca acgttccttc aggactctca aggagtcagg
    18721 gagaactcat ctcggggcaa gtttcgtgct tagatgcttt cagcacttat ctcttccgca
    18781 tttagctacc gggcagtgcc attggcatga caacccgaac accagtgatg cgtccactcc
    18841 ggtcctctcg tactaggagc agcccccctc agttctccag cgcccacggc agatagggac
    18901 cgaactgtct cacgacgttc taaacccagc tcgcgtacca ctttaaatgg cgaacagcca
    18961 tacccttggg acctacttca gctccaggat gtgatgagcc gacatcgagg tgccaaacac
    19021 cgccgtcgat atgaactctt gggcggtatc agcctgttat ccccggagta ccttttatcc
    19081 gttgagcgat ggcccttcca ttcagaacca ccggatcact atgacctgct ttcgcacctg
    19141 ggatcctcta gagtcgaccg gagaatggcg cgcgccctgt agcggc
//
