# Supplementary material for: Genetic context effects can override canonical cis regulatory elements in Escherichia coli
Source: bioRxiv preprint, doi:10.1101/2022.03.07.483377, version 1 (2022-03-08)
Supplement: Data S1 [file 483377_file03.zip › pSAS70 PubExport.gb]

LOCUS       pSAS70_PubExport       19232 bp ds-DNA     circular     08-APR-2021
DEFINITION  .
FEATURES             Location/Qualifiers
     rep_origin      1..307
                     /label="F1 ori"
                     /ApEinfo_revcolor=#9eafd2
                     /ApEinfo_fwdcolor=#9eafd2
     rep_origin      1..307
                     /label=""
                     /ApEinfo_revcolor=#b4abac
                     /ApEinfo_fwdcolor=#b4abac
     promoter        500..520
                     /label=""
                     /ApEinfo_revcolor=#346ee0
                     /ApEinfo_fwdcolor=#346ee0
     CDS             543..2434
                     /label=""
                     /ApEinfo_revcolor=#ffef86
                     /ApEinfo_fwdcolor=#ffef86
     CDS             complement(2803..3753)
                     /label=""
                     /ApEinfo_revcolor=#ffef86
                     /ApEinfo_fwdcolor=#ffef86
     primer          3437..3458
                     /label="nt_midbck4GA_F"
                     /note="sequence: tcgcttgagaacttggcatagt"
                     /ApEinfo_revcolor=#c7b0e3
                     /ApEinfo_fwdcolor=#c7b0e3
     primer          complement(3460..3483)
                     /label="nt_midbck4GA_R"
                     /note="sequence: ggctttgagattttccagtggaca"
                     /ApEinfo_revcolor=#c7b0e3
                     /ApEinfo_fwdcolor=#c7b0e3
     primer          4171..4192
                     /label="secBack_chk_R"
                     /note="sequence: tcaggcacctgagtcgctgtct"
                     /ApEinfo_revcolor=#c7b0e3
                     /ApEinfo_fwdcolor=#c7b0e3
     primer          4223..4241
                     /label="5'lacJct_F"
                     /note="sequence: ggctctggcagtgaatggg"
                     /ApEinfo_revcolor=#9eafd2
                     /ApEinfo_fwdcolor=#9eafd2
     primer          complement(4227..4246)
                     /label="SecBack_tacFlap F"
                     /note="sequence: ccacacattatacgagccgatgattaattgtcaacagctcttacccccattcactgccag"
                     /ApEinfo_revcolor=#c6c9d1
                     /ApEinfo_fwdcolor=#c6c9d1
     CDS             4757..5413
                     /label="CmR"
                     /ApEinfo_revcolor=#f58a5e
                     /ApEinfo_fwdcolor=#f58a5e
     primer          5492..5515
                     /label="SecBLOCK1 F"
                     /note="sequence: ggcagaaattcgaaagcaaattcg"
                     /ApEinfo_revcolor=#d59687
                     /ApEinfo_fwdcolor=#d59687
     primer          complement(5513..5530)
                     /label="secBack R"
                     /note="sequence: aaccgacgaccgggtcga"
                     /ApEinfo_revcolor=#c6c9d1
                     /ApEinfo_fwdcolor=#c6c9d1
     primer          5531..5550
                     /label="p1566"
                     /note="sequence: cagggcagggtcgttaaata"
                     /ApEinfo_revcolor=#ff9ccd
                     /ApEinfo_fwdcolor=#ff9ccd
     CDS             5749..6597
                     /label=""
                     /ApEinfo_revcolor=#ffef86
                     /ApEinfo_fwdcolor=#ffef86
     primer          7729..7750
                     /label="pKOV back4chk F"
                     /note="sequence: ctaattagggtggcggaacgga"
                     /ApEinfo_revcolor=#f58a5e
                     /ApEinfo_fwdcolor=#f58a5e
     primer_bind     complement(7833..7852)
                     /label="pKOV back R"
                     /ApEinfo_revcolor=#75c6a9
                     /ApEinfo_fwdcolor=#75c6a9
     primer          complement(7833..7852)
                     /label="pKOV back R"
                     /note="sequence: gccggtcataaaaccggtgg"
                     /ApEinfo_revcolor=#b1ff67
                     /ApEinfo_fwdcolor=#b1ff67
     primer          7853..7874
                     /label="wbbH GA pKOV F"
                     /note="sequence: tttacaaccaccggttttatgaccggcTGACCCCTCGTTGCTTATCCGT"
                     /ApEinfo_revcolor=#c7b0e3
                     /ApEinfo_fwdcolor=#c7b0e3
     misc_feature    7853..8574
                     /label="wbbH homology region"
                     /ApEinfo_revcolor=#d6b295
                     /ApEinfo_fwdcolor=#d6b295
     primer          8301..8322
                     /label="wbbH chk F"
                     /note="sequence: TCCAGCATCGCGTCTAGAGAAA"
                     /ApEinfo_revcolor=#c7b0e3
                     /ApEinfo_fwdcolor=#c7b0e3
     misc_feature    8538..8574
                     /label="wbbH int H1"
                     /ApEinfo_revcolor=#f58a5e
                     /ApEinfo_fwdcolor=#f58a5e
     primer          complement(8555..8574)
                     /label="wbbH-pKOV back R"
                     /note="sequence: CGGAGCTAAGCTATTTGATG"
                     /ApEinfo_revcolor=#b1ff67
                     /ApEinfo_fwdcolor=#b1ff67
     primer          8575..8596
                     /label="35 wbbH H1 F"
                     /note="sequence: CAGCCATGAATAACCATCATCAAATAGCTTAGCTCCGTACAACCACCGGTTTTATGACC"
                     /ApEinfo_revcolor=#d6b295
                     /ApEinfo_fwdcolor=#d6b295
     primer          8575..8596
                     /label="35 nfi H1 F"
                     /note="sequence: CGTCCGGCGTTCGTGCGCTATACAGCAAATCAGCCCTAATTACAACCACCGGTTTTATGACC"
                     /ApEinfo_revcolor=#c6c9d1
                     /ApEinfo_fwdcolor=#c6c9d1
     misc_feature    8575..12072
                     /label="35%fragA"
                     /ApEinfo_revcolor=#ff9ccd
                     /ApEinfo_fwdcolor=#ff9ccd
     primer          complement(8872..8893)
                     /label="35FLchk5'R"
                     /note="sequence: TGCGTGTTTCCAACGTCTTCCA"
                     /ApEinfo_revcolor=#c7b0e3
                     /ApEinfo_fwdcolor=#c7b0e3
     primer          11033..11055
                     /label="35 1kb wbbH H1 F"
                     /note="sequence: CAGCCATGAATAACCATCATCAAATAGCTTAGCTCCGCACAGATTGGCCAGATACTACAG"
                     /ApEinfo_revcolor=#ffef86
                     /ApEinfo_fwdcolor=#ffef86
     primer          11033..11055
                     /label="35 nfi 1kb F"
                     /note="sequence: CCGGCGTTCGTGCGCTATACAGCAAATCAGCCCTAATCACAGATTGGCCAGATACTACAG"
                     /ApEinfo_revcolor=#c6c9d1
                     /ApEinfo_fwdcolor=#c6c9d1
     primer          complement(11264..11285)
                     /label="351kchk5' R"
                     /note="sequence: AGGAAAGGCTGGGAGCAGCTTT"
                     /ApEinfo_revcolor=#c7b0e3
                     /ApEinfo_fwdcolor=#c7b0e3
     primer          12073..12092
                     /label="secBck_F"
                     /note="sequence: cctcggtaccaaattccaga"
                     /ApEinfo_revcolor=#75c6a9
                     /ApEinfo_fwdcolor=#75c6a9
     primer          12073..12092
                     /label="L3S2P21 4GA F"
                     /note="sequence: ccggcgtagaggatcgagatctcgacctcggtaccaaattccaga"
                     /ApEinfo_revcolor=#d59687
                     /ApEinfo_fwdcolor=#d59687
     terminator      12073..12134
                     /label="L3S2P21"
                     /ApEinfo_revcolor=#ffef86
                     /ApEinfo_fwdcolor=#ffef86
     misc_recomb     12135..12168
                     /label="FRT site"
                     /ApEinfo_revcolor=#9eafd2
                     /ApEinfo_fwdcolor=#9eafd2
     CDS             complement(12198..12986)
                     /label="neomycin_phosphotransferase_ORF(NPT_II) Selectable marker|CDS"
                     /ApEinfo_revcolor=#9eafd2
                     /ApEinfo_fwdcolor=#9eafd2
     promoter        complement(13078..13127)
                     /label="neomycin_kanamycin_promoter_region Promoter|promoter"
                     /ApEinfo_revcolor=#c6c9d1
                     /ApEinfo_fwdcolor=#c6c9d1
     misc_recomb     13357..13390
                     /label="FRT site"
                     /ApEinfo_revcolor=#f58a5e
                     /ApEinfo_fwdcolor=#f58a5e
     gap             13391..13396
                     /label=""
                     /ApEinfo_revcolor=#b1ff67
                     /ApEinfo_fwdcolor=#b1ff67
     primer          13397..13420
                     /label="tetO1rmkan_R"
                     /note="sequence: gctagctccctatcagtgatagag"
                     /ApEinfo_revcolor=#f58a5e
                     /ApEinfo_fwdcolor=#f58a5e
     promoter        13397..13460
                     /label="pTET01"
                     /ApEinfo_revcolor=#b7e6d7
                     /ApEinfo_fwdcolor=#b7e6d7
     primer          13457..13487
                     /label="T7mNG_F"
                     /note="sequence: taatacgactcactatagagattaaagaggagaaattacatatgg"
                     /ApEinfo_revcolor=#c7b0e3
                     /ApEinfo_fwdcolor=#c7b0e3
     gap             13461..13462
                     /label=""
                     /ApEinfo_revcolor=#d6b295
                     /ApEinfo_fwdcolor=#d6b295
     RBS             13463..13483
                     /label="RBS B0030"
                     /ApEinfo_revcolor=#d6b295
                     /ApEinfo_fwdcolor=#d6b295
     CDS             13484..14195
                     /label="mNeonGreen"
                     /ApEinfo_revcolor=#b1ff67
                     /ApEinfo_fwdcolor=#b1ff67
     CDS             13484..14195
                     /label="Translation 13484-14195"
     misc_feature    14071..14091
                     /label="tempR"
                     /ApEinfo_revcolor=#ffef86
                     /ApEinfo_fwdcolor=#ffef86
     primer          complement(14173..14195)
                     /label="mNG_CDS_R"
                     /note="sequence: cttacttgtacagctcgtccatg"
                     /ApEinfo_revcolor=#c7b0e3
                     /ApEinfo_fwdcolor=#c7b0e3
     promoter        14196..14213
                     /label="T7"
                     /ApEinfo_revcolor=#9eafd2
                     /ApEinfo_fwdcolor=#9eafd2
     misc_feature    14214..14246
                     /label="Illumina sequencing adapter"
                     /ApEinfo_revcolor=#faac61
                     /ApEinfo_fwdcolor=#faac61
     gap             14247..14254
                     /label=""
                     /ApEinfo_revcolor=#75c6a9
                     /ApEinfo_fwdcolor=#75c6a9
     terminator      14255..14308
                     /label="ECK120026481 Bidirectional"
                     /ApEinfo_revcolor=#ffef86
                     /ApEinfo_fwdcolor=#ffef86
     misc_feature    14309..17850
                     /label="35%fragB"
                     /ApEinfo_revcolor=#d59687
                     /ApEinfo_fwdcolor=#d59687
     primer          15137..15158
                     /label="351kchk3' F"
                     /note="sequence: ATGGCTTGCGTTGCTCCTGTCC"
                     /ApEinfo_revcolor=#c7b0e3
                     /ApEinfo_fwdcolor=#c7b0e3
     primer          complement(15261..15278)
                     /label="35 1kb wbbH H2 R"
                     /note="sequence: GTTTATACTGCTTTTTCGGATTATGTTTATATTTCCGACGAGCCGGTCACATTCT"
                     /ApEinfo_revcolor=#ffef86
                     /ApEinfo_fwdcolor=#ffef86
     primer          complement(15261..15278)
                     /label="35 nfi 1kb R"
                     /note="sequence: AGTTCTCAAATACGGAAATTATCCGCAGTTTACCTGAACGAGCCGGTCACATTCT"
                     /ApEinfo_revcolor=#d6b295
                     /ApEinfo_fwdcolor=#d6b295
     primer          17572..17593
                     /label="35FLchk3' F"
                     /note="sequence: TGAATCAAACACCGTAGACGCG"
                     /ApEinfo_revcolor=#c7b0e3
                     /ApEinfo_fwdcolor=#c7b0e3
     primer          complement(17831..17850)
                     /label="35 nfi H2 R"
                     /note="sequence: AGTTCTCAAATACGGAAATTATCCGCAGTTTACCTGAGGGCCAATGATTTTGACGGG"
                     /ApEinfo_revcolor=#d59687
                     /ApEinfo_fwdcolor=#d59687
     primer          complement(17831..17850)
                     /label="35 wbbH H2 R"
                     /note="sequence: GTTTATACTGCTTTTTCGGATTATGTTTATATTTCCGGGGCCAATGATTTTGACGGG"
                     /ApEinfo_revcolor=#9eafd2
                     /ApEinfo_fwdcolor=#9eafd2
     primer          17851..17873
                     /label="wbbH-pKOV back F"
                     /note="sequence: CGGAAATATAAACATAATCCGAA"
                     /ApEinfo_revcolor=#d59687
                     /ApEinfo_fwdcolor=#d59687
     misc_feature    complement(17851..17887)
                     /label="wbbH int H2"
                     /ApEinfo_revcolor=#f58a5e
                     /ApEinfo_fwdcolor=#f58a5e
     misc_feature    17851..18589
                     /label="wbbH homology2"
                     /ApEinfo_revcolor=#85dae9
                     /ApEinfo_fwdcolor=#85dae9
     primer          complement(18030..18051)
                     /label="wbbH chk R"
                     /note="sequence: TGGTCAGCCCTATAATCGCGTT"
                     /ApEinfo_revcolor=#c7b0e3
                     /ApEinfo_fwdcolor=#c7b0e3
     primer          complement(18567..18589)
                     /label="wbbH GA pKOV R"
                     /note="sequence: gaagattttcagcctgatacagattaaatcACCCTGTCATGTTTATTGACGGA"
                     /ApEinfo_revcolor=#c7b0e3
                     /ApEinfo_fwdcolor=#c7b0e3
     primer_bind     18590..18607
                     /label=""
                     /ApEinfo_revcolor=#75c6a9
                     /ApEinfo_fwdcolor=#75c6a9
     primer          18590..18611
                     /label="pKOVback fix4GC F"
                     /note="sequence: gatttaatctgtatcaggctga"
                     /ApEinfo_revcolor=#b7e6d7
                     /ApEinfo_fwdcolor=#b7e6d7
     primer_bind     19187..19206
                     /label="pKOV back F"
                     /ApEinfo_revcolor=#75c6a9
                     /ApEinfo_fwdcolor=#75c6a9
     primer          complement(19195..19214)
                     /label="p1567"
                     /note="sequence: ccattctccggtcgactcta"
                     /ApEinfo_revcolor=#ff9ccd
                     /ApEinfo_fwdcolor=#ff9ccd
ORIGIN
        1 nnnnnnnnnn nnnnnnnnnn nnnnnnnnnn nnnnnnnnnn nnnnnnnnnn nnnnnnnnnn
       61 nnnnnnnnnn nnnnnnnnnn nnnnnnnnnn nnnnnnnnnn nnnnnnncnn nnnnnnnnnn
      121 nnnnnnnnnn nnnnnnnnnn nnnnnnnnnn nnnnnnnnnn nnnnnnnnnn nnnnnnnnnn
      181 nnnnnnnnnn nnnnnnnnna nnnnnnnnnn nnnnnnnnnn nnnnnnnnnn nnnnnnnnnn
      241 nnnnnnnnnc ctttgacgtt ggagtccacg ttctttnnnn nnnnnnnnnn nnnnnnnnnn
      301 nnnnnnnnnn nnnaccctat ctcggtctat tcttttgatt tataagggat tttgccgatt
      361 tcggcctatt ggttaaaaaa tgagctgatt taacaaaaat ttaacgcgaa ttttaacaaa
      421 atattaacgc ttacaattta ggtggcactt ttcggggaaa tgtgcgcgga acccctattt
      481 gtttattttt ctaaatacat tcaaatatgt atccgctcat nncangatcc tttttaaccc
      541 atcacatata cctgccgttc actattattt agtgaaatga gatattatga tattttctga
      601 attgtgatta aaaaggcaac tttatgccca tgcaacagaa actataaaaa atacagagaa
      661 tgaaaagaaa cagatagatt ttttagttct ttaggcccgt agtctgcaaa tccttttatg
      721 attttctatc aaacaaaaga ggaaaataga ccagttgcaa tccaaacgag agtctaatag
      781 aatgaggtcg aaaagtaaat cgcgcgggtt tgttactgat aaagcaggca agacctaaaa
      841 tgtgtaaagg gcaaagtgta tactttggcg tcacccctta catattttag gtcttttttt
      901 attgtgcgta actaacttgc catcttcaaa caggagggct ggaagaagca gaccgctaac
      961 acagtacata aaaaaggaga catgaacgat gaacatcaaa aagtttgcaa aacaagcaac
     1021 agtattaacc tttactaccg cactgctggc aggaggcgca actcaagcgt ttgcgaaaga
     1081 aacgaaccaa aagccatata aggaaacata cggcatttcc catattacac gccatgatat
     1141 gctgcaaatc cctgaacagc aaaaaaatga aaaatatcaa gttcctgagt tcgattcgtc
     1201 cacaattaaa aatatctctt ctgcaaaagg cctggacgtt tgggacagct ggccattaca
     1261 aaacgctgac ggcactgtcg caaactatca cggctaccac atcgtctttg cattagccgg
     1321 agatcctaaa aatgcggatg acacatcgat ttacatgttc tatcaaaaag tcggcgaaac
     1381 ttctattgac agctggaaaa acgctggccg cgtctttaaa gacagcgaca aattcgatgc
     1441 aaatgattct atcctaaaag accaaacaca agaatggtca ggttcagcca cagttacatc
     1501 tgacggaaaa atccgtttat tctacactga tttctccggt aaacattacg gcaaacaaac
     1561 actgacaact gcacaagtta acgtatcagc atcagacagc tctttgaaca tcaacggtgt
     1621 agaggattat aaatcaatct ttgacggtga cggaaaaacg tatcaaaatg tacagcagtt
     1681 catcgatgaa ggcaactaca gctcaggcga caaccatacg ctgagagatc ctcactacgt
     1741 agaagataaa ggccacaaat acttagtatt tgaagcaaac actggaactg aagatggcta
     1801 ccaaggcgaa gaatctttat ttaacaaagc atactatggc aaaagcacat cattcttccg
     1861 tcaagaaagt caaaaacttc tgcaaagcga taaaaaacgc acggctgagt tagcaaacgg
     1921 cgctctcggt atgattgagc taaacgatga ttacacactg aaaaaagtga tgaaaccgct
     1981 gattgcatct aacacagtaa cagatgaaat tgaacgcgcg aacgtcttta aaatgaacgg
     2041 caaatggtac ctgttcactg actcccgcgg atcaaaaatg acgattgacg gcattacgtc
     2101 taacgatatt tacatgcttg gttatgtttc taattcttta actggcccat acaagccgct
     2161 gaacaaaact ggccttgtgt taaaaatgga tcttgatcct aacgatgtaa cctttactta
     2221 ctcacacttc gctgtacctc aagcgaaagg aaacaatgtc gtgattacaa gctatatgac
     2281 aaacagagga ttctacgcag acaaacaatc aacgtttgcg ccaagcttcc tgctgaacat
     2341 caaaggcaag aaaacatctg ttgtcaaaga cagcatcctt gagcaaggac aattaacagt
     2401 taacaaataa aaacgcaaaa gaaaatgccg atattgacta ccggaagcag tgtgaccgtg
     2461 tgcttctcaa atgcctgatt caggctgtct atgtgtgact gttgagctgt aacaagttgt
     2521 ctcaggtgtt caatttcatg ttctagttgc tttgttttac tggtttcacc tgttctgtta
     2581 ggtgttacat gctgttcatc tgttacattg tcgatctgtt catggtgaac agctttaaat
     2641 gcaccaaaaa ctcgtaaaag ctctgatgta tctatctttt ttacaccgtt ttcatctgtg
     2701 catatggaca gttttccctt tgatatctaa cggtgaacag ttgttctact tttgtttgtt
     2761 agtcttgatg cttcactgat agatacaaga gccataagaa cctcagatcc ttccgtattt
     2821 agccagtatg ttctctagtg tggttcgttg tttttgcgtg agccatgaga acgaaccatt
     2881 gagatcatgc ttactttgca tgtcactcaa aaattttgcc tcaaaactgg tgagctgaat
     2941 ttttgcagtt aaagcatcgt gtagtgtttt tcttagtccg ttacgtaggt aggaatctga
     3001 tgtaatggtt gttggtattt tgtcaccatt catttttatc tggttgttct caagttcggt
     3061 tacgagatcc atttgtctat ctagttcaac ttggaaaatc aacgtatcag tcgggcggcc
     3121 tcgcttatca accaccaatt tcatattgct gtaagtgttt aaatctttac ttattggttt
     3181 caaaacccat tggttaagcc ttttaaactc atggtagtta ttttcaagca ttaacatgaa
     3241 cttaaattca tcaaggctaa tctctatatt tgccttgtga gttttctttt gtgttagttc
     3301 ttttaataac cactcataaa tcctcataga gtatttgttt tcaaaagact taacatgttc
     3361 cagattatat tttatgaatt tttttaactg gaaaagataa ggcaatatct cttcactaaa
     3421 aactaattct aatttttcgc ttgagaactt ggcatagttt gtccactgga aaatctcaaa
     3481 gcctttaacc aaaggattcc tgatttccac agttctcgtc atcagctctc tggttgcttt
     3541 agctaataca ccataagcat tttccctact gatgttcatc atctgaacgt attggttata
     3601 agtgaacgat accgtccgtt ctttcctcgt agggttttca atcgtggggt tgagtagtgc
     3661 cacacagcat aaaattagct tggtttcatg ctccgttaag tcatagcgac taatcgctag
     3721 ttcatttgct ttgaaaacaa ctaattcaga catacatctc aattggtcta ggtgatttta
     3781 atcactatac caattgagat gggctagtca atgataatta ctagtccttt tcctttgagt
     3841 tgtgggtatc tgtaaattct gctagacctt tgctggaaaa cttgtaaatt ctgctagacc
     3901 ctctgtaaat tccgctagac ctttgtgtgt tttttttgtt tatattcaag tggttataat
     3961 ttatagaata aagaaagaat aaaaaaagat aaaaagaata gatcccagcc ctgtgtataa
     4021 ctcactactt tagtcagttc cgcagtatta caaaaggatg tcgtaaacgc tgtttgctcc
     4081 tctacaaaac agaccttaaa accctaaagg cttaagtagc accctcgcaa gctcgggcaa
     4141 atcgctgaat attccttctg tctccgacca tccggcacct gagtcgctgt ctttttcgtg
     4201 acattcagtc cgctgcgctc acggctctgg cagtgaatgg gggtaaatgg cactacaggc
     4261 gccttttatg gattcatgca aggaaactac ccataataca agaaaagccc gtcacgggct
     4321 tctcagggcg ttttatggcg ggtctgctat gtggtgctat ctgacttttt gctgttcagc
     4381 agttcctgcc ctctgatttt ccagtctgac cacttcggat tatcccgtga caggtcattc
     4441 agactggcta atgcacccag taaggcagcg gtatcatcaa caggcttacc cgtcttactg
     4501 tcnggatcga cgctctccct tatgcgactc ctgcatccct ttcgtcttcg aataaatacc
     4561 tgtgacggaa gatcacttcg cagaataaat aaatcctggt gtccctgttg ataccgggaa
     4621 gccctgggcc aacttttggc gaaaatgaga cgttgatcgg cacgtaagag gttccaactt
     4681 tcaccataat gaaataagat cactaccggg cgtatttttt gagttatcga gattttcagg
     4741 agctaaggaa gctaaaatgg agaaaaaaat cactggatat accaccgttg atatatccca
     4801 atggcatcgt aaagaacatt ttgaggcatt tcagtcagtt gctcaatgta cctataacca
     4861 gaccgttcag ctggatatta cggccttttt aaagaccgta aagaaaaata agcacaagtt
     4921 ttatccggcc tttattcaca ttcttgcccg cctgatgaat gctcatccgg aattccgtat
     4981 ggcaatgaaa gacggtgagc tggtgatatg ggatagtgtt cacccttgtt acaccgtttt
     5041 ccatgagcaa actgaaacgt tttcatcgct ctggagtgaa taccacgacg atttccggca
     5101 gtttctacac atatattcgc aagatgtggc gtgttacggt gaaaacctgg cctatttccc
     5161 taaagggttt attgagaata tgtttttcgt ctcagccaat ccctgggtga gtttcaccag
     5221 ttttgattta aacgtggcca atatggacaa cttcttcgcc cccgttttca ccatgggcaa
     5281 atattatacg caaggcgaca aggtgctgat gccgctggcg attcaggttc atcatgccgt
     5341 ttgtgatggc ttccatgtcg gcagaatgct taatgaatta caacagtact gcgatgagtg
     5401 gcagggcggg gcgtaatttt tttaaggcag ttattggtgc ccttaaacgc ctggttgcta
     5461 cgcctgaata agtgataata agcggatgaa tggcagaaat tcgaaagcaa attcgacccg
     5521 gtcgtcggtt cagggcaggg tcgttaaata gccgcttatg tctattgctg gtttaatcgg
     5581 tacccgggga tcgcggccgc cccgaaccca actgatgcag tatcccgggc gctacaacat
     5641 gatctcagtg atgttatcgg tcaggaacaa ggaaagcgag gactggaaat taccgctgct
     5701 ggcgggcaca accttttact gattgggccg ccgggaacag gtaaaacaat gctcgccagc
     5761 cgtattaatg gcctgttgcc agatttaagc aatgaagagg cactggagag tgctgcgata
     5821 ttaagtctgg taaatgctga atcagtacaa aaacaatggc ggcagcgccc gttccgctca
     5881 cctcatcaca gtgcatcgtt aactgcgatg gtaggcggtg gcgcaattcc agggcccggt
     5941 gaaatttcgc tggcgcataa cggcgtgctt tttcttgatg agctacctga atttgaacgg
     6001 cgtacaccgg atgccttgcg agagccgatt gaatccgggc agatccatct ttcacgcaca
     6061 cgagcaaaaa taacctatcc agcccgtttc cagcttgttg cagcgatgaa tcccagccct
     6121 accgggcatt atcagggaaa ccataaccgc tgcacgccag aacagacatt acgttatctc
     6181 aaccggctct cggggccctt tctcgaccgc ttcgatctct cactggagat cccattacca
     6241 ccccccggca ctttgagtaa aacggtagtg ccgggagaaa gcagcgccac cattaaacaa
     6301 cgcgtaatgg ccgccagaga gcgccaattt aagcggcaga ataaactgaa tgcctggctg
     6361 gatagtccgg aaatacgcca attctgcaaa cttgagagcg aagatgcgat gtggttggaa
     6421 ggaacactga tccatctggg gttatcgatt cgtgcctggc agcggttatt gaaagttgca
     6481 cgaaccattg ctgatattga tcagtctgac attatcacac gtcagcattt gcaggaggca
     6541 gttagctatc gagcgattga ccgtttgctc atccatctgc agaaactact gacataaaaa
     6601 aagggcattt cgcccttttt attaatcgtc agaatcggtg tagtcttcag caccttcaac
     6661 ctgcggttta ccgcggaaag ggtgtgaaaa cgttttggac gcttaatacg cgtcatatac
     6721 ttggaccaca cgcgttctgc ttctgtcact ggctcacgtt cgccacggca tactgctacg
     6781 aagagtttct cttcctcggt aaccggctcg cgtttgccaa gatccaactc attgaaggca
     6841 taaccatgac gctcaagcag ttgtgcctct ttgatggtga aatcaccatg acgagagaat
     6901 ccacgtggat aatgtttatt gtcgaaatat cgattagtcg tcgtaaagct ttccgccatc
     6961 ctgcacgctc ctaattcttt gaccgagcta gttatggcgc ggagtattag ttacgcttga
     7021 cagagtgtaa aacaaaacat ttaaatcata acgacaaata attttgcgga gagcactgtg
     7081 gatgttataa atttggagtg tgaaggttat tgcgtgtggt aaaacagctg catgaacgcc
     7141 agcttgatct tcttattacc actgaagcgc ccaaaatgga cgaatttagt agtcagttgc
     7201 tgggatattt cactttagcg ctttatacca gtgccccttc aaaactaaag ggagatctta
     7261 attatctgcg acttgagtgg gggccagatt ttcaacagca tgaggcaggt ttgatcggtg
     7321 ctgacgaagt gcccattctg acaaccagtt ctgctgaact ggcacagcaa cagattgcga
     7381 tgcttaatgg ttgcacctgg ctacccgtca gctgggcgcg taaaaaaggc ggcctgcata
     7441 ccgttgtcga tagcacaaca ctttcacggc cgctttatgc catatggctg caaaatagcg
     7501 ataaaaatgc gttgattcgc gatcttttga aaattaacgt gctggatgaa gtgtattaat
     7561 atgaatggct ggcaaggatg ccggtagaag gatttacttc ggagagggtt atttcagata
     7621 aaaaaaatcc ttacgtttcg ctaaggatga tttctggcag gggcggagag actcgaactc
     7681 ccaacacccg gttttggaga ccggtgctct accaattgaa ctacgcccct aattagggtg
     7741 gcggaacgga cgggactcga acccgcgacc ccctgcgtga caggcaggta ttctaaccga
     7801 ctgaactacc gctccaccga attcttttac aaccaccggt tttatgaccg gcTGACCCCT
     7861 CGTTGCTTAT CCGTAACATC TCGATGCTCC ACATCAGATG AGACGAGGTA ATCAAATATT
     7921 TTTATGTCTT TGATTTTATC CTGAGACATA TATTTACTAA GGTACTTTGT CATTTGTGGA
     7981 TTGTGACTTA TGACCATATC ACAGGTAGCA AGCCGCACAG AATCACTACC CCCTCCTCCT
     8041 CTTAATTCAT CAATATCATG AATCAGAGGT ACTATTCTAA ATTTTAGAAG GCGGTGAAAG
     8101 AATGACAATA TATGCCAAAA TGGTTTGGCC ATCGGGAAAT TGAAAATTAA AACATCTTTA
     8161 TTTTCAAGAC CGCAGAGAAA TGTACTAAGC TTAACAGAAC TAATAATTCT CTGGACTACT
     8221 CCACCCCATA GAGGAATGTT AACAACAGAA ATGTTTTCAT AATCTGAAGC AATGTCCAGT
     8281 GCATCTTTTC TTGCTTTAAA TCCAGCATCG CGTCTAGAGA AATTTAAATC ATTCAAAAAA
     8341 TACATTTTCA CTTTATTTTC TGGGCCTTAA GAAATTGAGA GAATACTATG ATACAAAGAG
     8401 TTATTTGTAT CCAACTGCTA ATATTAGTCA TGAAGCTTTC ATGATAAAAA ATGAAAGAAA
     8461 AGGTATAAAT AAAATATGAA TAAAATATTT TCACAGATAT GTAATTTCGA GACAATCTCC
     8521 ATAAAACACC TGAAATACAG CCATGAATAA CCATCATCAA ATAGCTTAGC TCCGTACAAC
     8581 CACCGGTTTT ATGACCGGCC TGCTACTCCG CTGATCGAAT CAAGAGTAAG ATTCTGTATG
     8641 TCTGCATCTT TAACAAAGGA AGATATCGAT TATTTACTGC GTCATGTTAG TGAAGTTGGT
     8701 GACAAATTGA ATTTGAAATC AAATTCCGGC AAATCCAGTT ACGACGGTAA ACGTCAAAGA
     8761 TGGGACATCG AGGAAGTTAT CAGGAGAACA CCTGAAGATT GTAAGGACGA CAAGTATTTT
     8821 GTTAATTGAA TTTTACCTAA TTGCTAGTTA GGTGAAAAAT TACAAAATTT CTGGAAGACG
     8881 TTGGAAACAC GCAACGTCTT TTTGACATAA ACTTAAAACT GCCAAAAGTC AAACAAAAAT
     8941 TGCAAAAAAA GTAAAAAAAG TTACGAAAAA AAAAACATTT AAAAGAAAGA AGAAGTTAAA
     9001 AGTGCACGCA ATATGTTCCA GGATATGAAA TGAAATACCT TTTGTTTCAC CTTTTAAATA
     9061 ATTTAATGTT ATATATACAA CTTTATCGTA TCATATTCGC AATTACATTA TACAAGAATG
     9121 AGTTTTTTTT TTTCGCGGAC AAAAGAAGAA CATGTCAACG CCAACCCCCT AGGTGATTTT
     9181 GTTAGACAAA AGCGAATTAG GATCAGGGTC TGTTAAACTT TAAATGGATT ATCAATTCTT
     9241 TTGTTCACTG ATTTTGAATT TATCAGCTAC CATTGATTTA AACCCATTAT TTAGTTTTGC
     9301 AATTGCGTCC TCAAAGCATC GAGCAAACAA TCATGTCGAA CCTCTACAAA ATTGGAACTG
     9361 AAACTAGAAA TAAAATCAAG AAGTTTCGTA CATCTACAGC AAGAACCGAC TCCATAAAAG
     9421 CTTTATCAAT AAAGATCGAA CCAAAACCGT CCTATGAGAT AATTGTCGAT GAAGACGAAC
     9481 AAGAAGAGCT AGACGAAATT GAAGATTTGA GCGAATTAGC CGAGATCCTA CCTGATAACT
     9541 CACCTAGATT TGTACTAACT GCATATCCAA CAACAACAAA AGATGGGTTC AAACAGACTC
     9601 CCTTAGTTCT AGTATATTGG AAGCCAATGA CGGTCGTTTC ACAGGAATGG AAGATGCTTT
     9661 ATGCCGGCGC ATTAGAAATG ATCAGAGAGG AGTGCGGTAC TTTTAAATTG ATAGAGGTTT
     9721 CTTCAGGTTT GGAGGATGAC TCAGACGTTG AAGAATTGAG GGAGCAATTA GAAAATTGTT
     9781 AGTATAGTCT ATCTTAAACA CTAAACTACC TCCTATAATC ATGTAGTGTA CTTTAAACAT
     9841 TTTTTTATCT TCATAGCAAT AATATAAGCC TTTTACCACC CATAAACCAT AAAGTAGACC
     9901 CAAACATTTT TAAAAAAATT TTACGTTATA ATTTTTTCTT TGTCGTTTTT TCTGAGCGCG
     9961 CAAAGTAGCG GTGAAATTTT GATACGAATG AGATTTCCAC TTCTGTACAG ATGGAAATTT
    10021 ATGTTGGCCG ACATATATCA CAGTCGTGAT TGAATTAACA ATTTCTTTCT CATTAATATT
    10081 TATTCTAAAC GGTTAACCAC TAAATCAATC AACAACAATC AGTCAAAATG GGTCGTATGC
    10141 ACAGTGCCGT ATGTTTATTA ACACCATAGC GAGATATTAA TGCAAAAGTT GCATTGAATA
    10201 GTTCGCTAAA TCAGATGACA CTCTAATGTG GAATTCAAAA GTGGATTTCT AATATAATTT
    10261 GTCTCTGTCG GATCACAATT CTATTACAAG TTCCGGTGTG TACACAGGTA TAGTTTATAC
    10321 TGGAGAGTAG TTTCTACTCG CTGTACATTA GCTGGGTGAT TCCAATTTCT TTTACAAATA
    10381 TGTTGCATTA GTTTAACAGG TTATACTATC TGCCGTTTCT CAGTATAATT TACGCCGGAA
    10441 AATTACTGAT GGCTAGCCGC CTTTATGAAT TAGTTTTCAC AAAGCTCATA ACATAACACG
    10501 TTAACCTATC GGAGGAGAAC CAAGATTGAA GAATCACCCG GAATAGTTAT ACTTTAATGG
    10561 AATTGTATGG TCTGAACGAG GAAATATGTC ATGATACACT TTTCTTCAAG CCATATGAAT
    10621 CTTCATGTTA CTAACATTCG ATAAATTTTT TGGAATATCC AATTCCACTA AATATTACTT
    10681 TAAACAGGGT AAAGGTATTT CTTCTTCTGC TATTCCATAC TCTAGAAATG CTCCAGCTTG
    10741 GTTCAAGTTG TCCTCTGAAT CTGTCATTGA ACAAATTGTC AAGTACGCGA GAAAGGGTTT
    10801 GACTCCATCT CAAATTGGTG TCTTGTTGAG AGATGCTCAC GGTGTTACCC AAGCTCGTGT
    10861 TATCACTGGT AACAAGATCA TGAGAATCTT GAAGTCCAAT GGTTTGGCTC CAGAAATCCC
    10921 AGAAGATTTG TACTACTTGA TTAAGAAGGC TGTCTCTGTT AGAAAGCACT TGGAAAGAAA
    10981 CAGAAAGGAC AAAGACGCTA AGTTCAGATT GATTTTGATC GAATCTAGAA TTCACAGATT
    11041 GGCCAGATAC TACAGAACTG TTGCTGTCTT ACCACCAAAC TGGAAGTACG AATCCGCCAC
    11101 TGCCTCCGCT TTGGTCAACT AGAGTGTTTA AATCATTTAT TTCATTATTT TATATGTATA
    11161 TTTTGTATAA CTAAAATTGA TTTTTTAAAC ATCTCTTTAT AAACGATAAG TTGCATTTTA
    11221 TTTTATTTCA CTATTGCTAA TTTTTGTGTC CGTTTCTAAC TTCAAAGCTG CTCCCAGCCT
    11281 TTCCTAAGGT TTTCAGTTAC CAAGTCTGCC TGAGAAAGCA ACAGATTAAC ACTTTTGTAA
    11341 TGAACAAGTA GAAAATATGG CTCAAAATTT TGGAAAGATT CCTTCTCACA AGTCTTACGT
    11401 ATTGAGCTTA TATCGGACCG TTCTCAGAAA CATTCCAAAG TGTTGCCACT CATATGCGTT
    11461 TCAATATGAA ATAAAAAAAA CACTTTCAAT ACAATTGTTC AAACACAAGC ATGACAAGTC
    11521 AAGTTGGAGT GTTTATACTT TACTCAATGA ATTCAGTTTG TTGAACAATT GCCTTTTGGA
    11581 AGGTAAATTA CAAGAAATCA AAAACTTAAT GAAGCCATTA AAAAAGATGA AAAAACAACT
    11641 GAAAACAACG AAAATCCTCA ACTCTTTGAC TTCATTAGGG GATGTAAAGA CCAACGACCC
    11701 AGAAGAAGTA AGAAGATTTC ATGTTCTAAG TGCTTACATT AAGCGAAAAC AAGATTTGGG
    11761 CCTTTTACCT GCATACATAC CAAAAACGTA TCAGCACAAA CTCCTATTAC CATTAGCATT
    11821 GAACGAACAT GCGTGCCTGA AACTATTTCA TATTCAGCAA AAATTGAAAA ATGGCCCACC
    11881 TTCTGCTGGG CTGTCATATA CAAAAGAAGG AAGGAATCAA ATATGGTTTG TTCGGTCACC
    11941 AATTAACAAG GGCAGACAAC AATCGAAAAA GCTGGGAATA TTGATACGAA AAGAAAGGAA
    12001 GGATTCTCAG AAAAATATCG ATAATCTCAA TTTTTGCGAA ATTAATGCTG CTTGGGCATT
    12061 ACATGAGGCC ATcctcggta ccaaattcca gaaaagaggc ctcccgaaag gggggccttt
    12121 tttcgttttg gtccgaagtt cctatacttt ctagagaata ggaacttcgg aataggaact
    12181 tcaagatccc cttattagaa gaactcgtca agaaggcgat agaaggcgat gcgctgcgaa
    12241 tcgggagcgg cgataccgta aagcacgagg aagcggtcag cccattcgcc gccaagctct
    12301 tcagcaatat cacgggtagc caacgctatg tcctgatagc ggtccgccac acccagccgg
    12361 ccacagtcga tgaatccaga aaagcggcca ttttccacca tgatattcgg caagcaggca
    12421 tcgccatggg tcacgacgag atcctcgccg tcgggcatgc gcgccttgag cctggcgaac
    12481 agttcggctg gcgcgagccc ctgatgctct tcgtccagat catcctgatc gacaagaccg
    12541 gcttccatcc gagtacgtgc tcgctcgatg cgatgtttcg cttggtggtc gaatgggcag
    12601 gtagccggat caagcgtatg cagccgccgc attgcatcag ccatgatgga tactttctcg
    12661 gcaggagcaa ggtgagatga caggagatcc tgccccggca cttcgcccaa tagcagccag
    12721 tcccttcccg cttcagtgac aacgtcgagc actgctgcgc aaggaacgcc cgtcgtggcc
    12781 agccacgata gccgcgctgc ctcgtcctgc agttcattca gggcaccgga caggtcggtc
    12841 ttgacaaaaa gaaccgggcg cccctgcgct gacagccgga acacggcggc atcagagcag
    12901 ccgattgtct gttgtgccca gtcatagccg aatagcctct ccacccaagc ggccggagaa
    12961 cctgcgtgca atccatcttg ttcaatcatg cgaaacgatc ctcatcctgt ctcttgatca
    13021 gatcttgatc ccctgcgcca tcagatcctt ggcggcaaga aagccatcca gtttactttg
    13081 cagggcttcc caaccttacc agagggcgcc ccagcaggca attccggttc gcttgctgtc
    13141 cataaaaccg cccagtctag ctatcgccat gtaagcccac tgcaagctac ctgctttctc
    13201 tttgcgcttg cgttttccct tgtccagata gcccagtagc tgacattcat ccggggtcag
    13261 caccgtttct gcggactggc tttctacgtg ttccgcttcc tttagcagcc cttgcgccct
    13321 gagtgcttgc ggcagcgtga gcttcaaaag cgctctgaag ttcctatact ttctagagaa
    13381 taggaacttc tttatagcta gctccctatc agtgatagag attgacatcc ctatcagtga
    13441 tagagatact gagcacacat agattaaaga ggagaaatta catatggtga gcaagggcga
    13501 ggaggataac atggcctctc tcccagcgac acatgagtta cacatctttg gctccatcaa
    13561 cggtgtggac tttgacatgg tgggtcaggg caccggcaat ccaaatgatg gttatgagga
    13621 gttaaacctg aagtccacca agggtgacct ccagttctcc ccctggattc tggtccctca
    13681 tatcgggtat ggcttccatc agtacctgcc ctaccctgac gggatgtcgc ctttccaggc
    13741 cgccatggta gatggctccg gataccaagt ccatcgcaca atgcagtttg aagatggtgc
    13801 ctcccttact gttaactacc gctacaccta cgagggaagc cacatcaaag gagaggccca
    13861 ggtgaagggg actggtttcc ctgctgacgg tcctgtgatg accaactcgc tgaccgctgc
    13921 ggactggtgc aggtcgaaga agacttaccc caacgacaaa accatcatca gtacctttaa
    13981 gtggagttac accactggaa atggcaagcg ctaccggagc actgcgcgga ccacctacac
    14041 ctttgccaag ccaatggcgg ctaactatct gaagaaccag ccgatgtacg tgttccgtaa
    14101 gacggagctc aagcactcca agaccgagct caacttcaag gagtggcaaa aggcctttac
    14161 cgatgtgatg ggcatggacg agctgtacaa gtaagtaata cgactcacta tagacactct
    14221 ttccctacac gacgctcttc cgatctggcg cgcctaccac cgtcaaaaaa aacggcgctt
    14281 tttagcgccg tttttatttt tcaaccttAC GCCAAACGGT TGACACTATT CAGAAAAATG
    14341 AGCAAAGAAA CATTACCATA TGTGACACTC TTTATAGAAG GGAGGGACTT GCCAAGTGTT
    14401 TTGGCGAAAT ACGGTTTTTA AGTGCAAAAG TTGCGTGAAT CAGAAAGTTT AATAGAAAAT
    14461 TTACTGGTTA CTTCCATTTC TATGTAAATA GTCACTCGTA TGACCGCGAT AAGGATCCTG
    14521 ATGAAGACGA TTTAATTATA CTTCCTATTC TATACAGGTT TCCTCATCAG TAGTCAACTG
    14581 TCCAAAGTAC ACATCCAATG GTAAAGGCTC ATTCTTGTAG GTATCATCAA ACTCAAGATC
    14641 CTTGAAACTC GTTATCAGCG ATTTGACGGT ATCTATAGGT ACCTCACTTC CAACTAATTC
    14701 TTCTAAAAGG CTTACCGAGT ACATATCATC AAACTCTAGA TTAATGTAAC TAGTTAAATG
    14761 CACGCCTCGC CTTTCATGCA GAGGCGTTTG TGATAACTGT CTCATTAAAT ACAACGAACA
    14821 TTTACTGTGA TAATTATTAC AATACATTGA GTGGATAAAG AAGCCATCAG ATGAATTTTC
    14881 TGCCGCACTC TTATAGCATA GCGGGTACCC ACATATTTTC TTTCCCCTTC TTGCATTAAT
    14941 AACATCCATA TAAGACATCG GTGAAAGTAG CCGTGCTAAG TATTTTAATG TCTGCTCATT
    15001 TTCGCAAAAT GATTCTGTGA GCATTGAAAC TATGGCAGAT TCAATCATTC GGGCTTCCAC
    15061 TATAGATAAT TGCTCATGTA ATTGGTGTGA TCCTAAAATT ACTTTTTGAA TGAACGTAGT
    15121 GGTTATTATC TGCATTATGG CTTGCGTTGC TCCTGTCCTT CTAGTATAAA AATAAACCTA
    15181 TCACTTTTCT TAAATATGCT GCAATTTTTC CAGAATGCCT CCTTGCTGTT GATAAATGGC
    15241 TTCCAATCTT CGCCAATACT AGAATGTGAC CGGCTCGTCT CTTTTGTAAA GTCGATGTAA
    15301 TTTTCGTTGG ACTTTTCAAT GGCATTTGAT ATTGAAAAAA ATGATTATCA ATGCTGGAGG
    15361 GCCCGGCTAA GACTTAACCC TGAAGCTTCT GTCTTTACAA AATATTATAT GAATTTATCC
    15421 CTGAATTTTA CATACTATGA AATTTTAGTT TTGGCAAAGA ATTTGACACG CTACTTACTC
    15481 TTGCAACTTT TTCAGACGCA TTAGCATCAT CAACACGCAA CTCATCTTTT GATTCTGTGG
    15541 CTGTCCTTGC AATATATCGC ACGGTAATCC AGGGAACTTT ATCCTTTATA TCCAGATCGT
    15601 CAACTTCGAT TTCAGAGTTA AAGTTTTCAA TGAAATTTCT TTCATGAATA TTGATGCTGG
    15661 AATTATACAC CAAAAACTCA TTTAGTATGG ATACCGTACT CCAATATGAA AACTTTCTCA
    15721 TACATGCTAC TACGAGAGAT ATTATCAATT CACCATTCGT ACAGTGCATA TAACAGGGGT
    15781 AATGCCCTTT ATCAATCAGA AATTTAACGC ATCGTACTAC AACATCGTAT TCAATAGGAA
    15841 CTGTTTTCTT TTTCCTTTTA ATCTTGGGTT TGGTCTTGTC TGCCTTTCTT TCACTTTGAC
    15901 ATTTTATATG AATTGTCTTA ATGTTATTTT CTTCACAAAA CTTTACCATT AGAGGATCAG
    15961 TGCTCAAAGG TTCTGGTGTC AAAGATAATA TGTATTTCAA TCTAAGGGTT CTCAGGAATG
    16021 GGAGATTGAT TTCTCGTGGG TAAGATCCTC TATATAAATT TGGCTGTACA GTCGAAAATT
    16081 GTAACGGAGT CACTAGTGTC ATTTTGATAC ATATAGCTTA TTCTAGATGT GTGAACTGGG
    16141 TATTCATAGC AATTGTGAAC CCATAGTTTA TATTGGTACT CCTTTCCTTC TTAACAGAGT
    16201 CTCTTTTTTT CTTTCGCATT TTTTTTGGCC TTACATCAAA TAGCGGTGAT TAATGATAAA
    16261 AAGCACTTAG CAGAAGTCAT GCAACAAAAA AAGAACACAA CATAAGGGTA CAGCTAGTGA
    16321 GCTCCATTGC TTCGACGTTT TAGGATAAAA TGGAATTCTT TTATGAAGAA CAAGTAGCTT
    16381 GTATCGAAGA TGATAAAATA AGCAACTCTC ATACCAAGGA AACTGGATCA ACAGAAAACA
    16441 CTGAAAATAA CGAACTTCAG AGCCGAGATG ACAAAACAAA TGAGGCCTTC CAAAAGTTAG
    16501 AAGAGGAAGT CAATAAACGA TATGAAAAGA CTACAAGTGC ATTCAAAAAG TTAGTAATCG
    16561 AGAAAGATGA CGGAATTGAA ATTAACTTGC CAATTAGCAA TGAAACTACA GAGACTGCAC
    16621 AAAAGTATTT GAAGAAACTA GACGAGAATA TTCACAGCGT GGAAAGTCTA GCCCAGTCAT
    16681 ATTGGAGCAA AATGAAAACT AAGAATTTTT GGTCTGGCTT CAGTAGCTTC GATAATGCTG
    16741 CAGAAAATGA CTCTAATGAC AAGGATGAGA ATTCGAAAGA AAATGAAATT GCTGTGGGTG
    16801 GAAATAGAAC AGAAGCCGAA CTAAGGACAT TATCTAAAGA TAAATCGGTT TATTTAGACA
    16861 ATAAAATGGA TTTGCAACTG GACCCGTTTG ACGTGGATGA AAAAACTGAG GAGATATGTT
    16921 CTATTTTACA GGGCGACAAA GATATCTCCA AATTAATGAA CGACATCGTA CCCCATAAAA
    16981 TCAGCTATAA AGATTTCTGG CACATCTATT TCTTACAAAG AAACAAAATT CTAGATAAAG
    17041 AAAGTAAAAG GAAAGAAATA TTGTCCAAAA AGGAAAAGGA AACGGAGGAA AAAGAAGTTG
    17101 AGTGGGATGA CGAAGAAGAA GAAGAAGATG ATGACAAAGT AGAAGCAGTA GCTGACAACA
    17161 AATCTAAAGG GGAGACGAAA GTTGCTGTGT CTCAAGAGGG ATTGAAAGAT GTTAGTGACC
    17221 ATGTTGGCCT CGCCAACAAG GATGAGAGCA AGGACGACGA CGACGATGAT GACTGGGAAT
    17281 GAGTGATTTT TTTCATATAA AAGATATATG TAATGCTATA AATATTTACA TACTTTTCAT
    17341 GACGTATTAT GGTAGAAAGG AAAATCATCA ATCCAAGAGA TGCACAGGAG GAAGACAAAA
    17401 TCTGGGCGTG ATCTCATCTT TACACCTTCT AAAAAAAAGT TCGTTTGTTA CCGTTAAAAT
    17461 AAATCATTTG TATTTAGGGT TTTTTACTTT GACCTTAGAT GGAAATAATG ATATGCCATG
    17521 TTGAACGGGA AAAAAAGTGT ATAGACAACG GTTTTCAGTT ATTTATTCAA ATGAATCAAA
    17581 CACCGTAGAC GCGGTGATAA AACAAAACGT ATGCATTAGA GTTAATTGCA TCGGCTTTGT
    17641 TTTTGACAGG TTTATATTTG GTATCATCAA AATATAGCCA TCCCTTCTTT AATCCCTTTT
    17701 TCACATAGGC TGTATAATGA CCACCATACA AAGTACCAAA GTGGCATGCT ACACCATATA
    17761 ATTCATACTT AAAAGGTGGT ATTTGTCCCC TTATTGGTAG TTCATCGTCA TTAACACCTG
    17821 GAGGAAAAAC CCCGTCAAAA TCATTGGCCC CGGAAATATA AACATAATCC GAAAAAGCAG
    17881 TATAAACATT TGTTGGCAAA CCCACCCACA CAAATTCTTT ATGCAACGAC ATAGAGACTC
    17941 CACCTGTTAA TAGCCCCATC AGCCTTTCAA AAAACCAAAA GACATGAGAA CTGGCAGAGT
    18001 TAGATACTTG CTGAAAATAA AACTCCTGAA ACGCGATTAT AGGGCTGACC AAATACATGG
    18061 ATAGATAATA TGCCATCCCC CCAGGCAGTC CACGTAAAAA GAGCATATAC AAGGAGAATA
    18121 GAACACCTAC AGCTGTAATA AGATAAACAT AATGTTTTAC TCTATTAACA CCTACGATGA
    18181 ATGCATAAGA GATGATAACC ATAAAGACAA TTTGCTTACC AGTATTCAGT ATAATTGCAA
    18241 AGATGAATAC AATAAAAACA AGTAAAGTAA ATGTTTTACT TACCTTTGTA TTAGTAAATT
    18301 TTTTAGACCA AATAAATAAA GCAAAAGTAG TTAGAATGAT TGGCTGCATG TATGCTGAGA
    18361 AATTTCTTGA TGTGTCTTCA ACATCAGCAT CTCTTATCAA ATTCATATAG CTAAGTAAGC
    18421 TAGTCCCGAA CTGGTAGTTA CTTAACCTCA TGCATATATA TATCATCGAA AAAGAAATAA
    18481 CTAACAAGCC TACATTATGC ACTTTCTTCG ATGGTATGCT ATAAATAGCA TTATTGACTT
    18541 TTCTGATATT TAGATCTAAT ACACTTTCCG TCAATAAACA TGACAGGGTg atttaatctg
    18601 tatcaggctg aaaatcttct ctcatccgcc aaaacatctt cggcgttgta aggttaagcc
    18661 tcacggttca ttagtaccgg ttagctcaac gcatcgctgc gcttacacac ccggcctatc
    18721 aacgtcgtcg tcttcaacgt tccttcagga ctctcaagga gtcagggaga actcatctcg
    18781 gggcaagttt cgtgcttaga tgctttcagc acttatctct tccgcattta gctaccgggc
    18841 agtgccattg gcatgacaac ccgaacacca gtgatgcgtc cactccggtc ctctcgtact
    18901 aggagcagcc cccctcagtt ctccagcgcc cacggcagat agggaccgaa ctgtctcacg
    18961 acgttctaaa cccagctcgc gtaccacttt aaatggcgaa cagccatacc cttgggacct
    19021 acttcagctc caggatgtga tgagccgaca tcgaggtgcc aaacaccgcc gtcgatatga
    19081 actcttgggc ggtatcagcc tgttatcccc ggagtacctt ttatccgttg agcgatggcc
    19141 cttccattca gaaccaccgg atcactatga cctgctttcg cacctgggat cctctagagt
    19201 cgaccggaga atggcgcgcg ccctgtagcg gc
//
